# Supplementary material for: A Yeast Modular Cloning (MoClo) Toolkit Expansion for Optimization of Heterologous Protein Secretion and Surface Display in Saccharomyces cerevisiae
Source: ACS Synth Biol. 2024 Mar 14;13(4):1246–58. doi: 10.1021/acssynbio.3c00743 (PMC11036508; doi:10.1021/acssynbio.3c00743)
Supplement: Supplementary file 3 — sb3c00743_si_003.zip [file sb3c00743_si_003.zip › Genebank Files- benchling_export/pYSD100.gb]

LOCUS       pYSD100                 7234 bp ds-DNA     circular     12-NOV-2023
DEFINITION  .
COMMENT     Encodes the S. cerevisiae SUC2 (Invertase) protein (Part3) without
            any signal peptide assembled with pTEF1 promoter, tTDH1 terminator,
            LEU2 selectable marker and CEN/ARS yeast origin.
FEATURES             Location/Qualifiers
     misc_feature    1..194
                     /label="ConL1"
                     /ApEinfo_revcolor="#c7b0e3"
                     /ApEinfo_fwdcolor="#c7b0e3"
     misc_feature    5..10
                     /label="EcoRI Site"
                     /ApEinfo_revcolor="#c6c9d1"
                     /ApEinfo_fwdcolor="#c6c9d1"
     protein_bind    195..198
                     /label="BsaI"
                     /ApEinfo_revcolor="#b1ff67"
                     /ApEinfo_fwdcolor="#b1ff67"
                     /ApEinfo_graphicformat="arrow_data {{0 1 2 0 0 -1} {} 0}width 5 offset 0"
     misc_feature    195..903
                     /label="pTEF1"
                     /ApEinfo_revcolor="#f8d3a9"
                     /ApEinfo_fwdcolor="#f8d3a9"
     misc_feature    195..903
                     /label="pYTK013 Part 2 pTEF1 [10-718]"
     promoter        199..898
                     /label="ScTEF1 Promoter"
                     /ApEinfo_revcolor="#84b0dc"
                     /ApEinfo_fwdcolor="#84b0dc"
                     /ApEinfo_graphicformat="arrow_data {{0 1 2 0 0 -1} {} 0}width 5 offset 0"
     misc_feature    904..2424
                     /label="SUC2 (Invertase) Part 3"
                     /ApEinfo_revcolor="#b1ff67"
                     /ApEinfo_fwdcolor="#b1ff67"
     CDS             905..2524
                     /label="Invertase 3xFLAG6xHis"
                     /ApEinfo_revcolor="#85dae9"
                     /ApEinfo_fwdcolor="#85dae9"
                     /translation="MSMTNETSDRPLVHFTPNKGWMNDPNGLWYDEKDAKWHLYFQYNPNDTVWGTPLFWGHATSDDLTNWEDQPIAIAPKRNDSGAFSGSMVVDYNNTSGFFNDTIDPRQRCVAIWTYNTPESEEQYISYSLDGGYTFTEYQKNPVLAANSTQFRDPKVFWYEPSQKWIMTAAKSQDYKIEIYSSDDLKSWKLESAFANEGFLGYQYECPGLIEVPTEQDPSKSYWVMFISINPGAPAGGSFNQYFVGSFNGTHFEAFDNQSRVVDFGKDYYALQTFFNTDPTYGSALGIAWASNWEYSAFVPTNPWRSSMSLVRKFSLNTEYQANPETELINLKAEPILNISNAGPWSRFATNTTLTKANSYNVDLSNSTGTLEFELVYAVNTTQTISKSVFADLSLWFKGLEDPEEYLRMGFEVSASSFFLDRGNSKVKFVKENPYFTNRMSVNNQPFKSENDLSYYKVYGLLDQNILELYFNDGDVVSTNTYFMTTGNALGSVNMTTGVDNLFYIDGSDYKDDDDKDYKDDDDKDYKDDDDKGHHHHHH*"
     misc_feature    1938..1943
                     /label="Internal BsaI site"
                     /ApEinfo_revcolor="#9eafd2"
                     /ApEinfo_fwdcolor="#9eafd2"
     misc_feature    2425..2530
                     /label="3XFLAG6XHis"
                     /ApEinfo_revcolor="#84b0dc"
                     /ApEinfo_fwdcolor="#84b0dc"
     protein_bind    2531..2534
                     /label="BsaI"
                     /ApEinfo_revcolor="#b1ff67"
                     /ApEinfo_fwdcolor="#b1ff67"
                     /ApEinfo_graphicformat="arrow_data {{0 1 2 0 0 -1} {} 0}width 5 offset 0"
     misc_feature    2531..2758
                     /label="tTDH1"
                     /ApEinfo_revcolor="#c7b0e3"
                     /ApEinfo_fwdcolor="#c7b0e3"
     terminator      2535..2758
                     /label="ScTDH1 Terminator"
                     /ApEinfo_revcolor="#ff9ccd"
                     /ApEinfo_fwdcolor="#ff9ccd"
                     /ApEinfo_graphicformat="arrow_data {{0 1 2 0 0 -1} {} 0}width 5 offset 0"
     protein_bind    2759..2762
                     /label="BsaI"
                     /ApEinfo_revcolor="#b1ff67"
                     /ApEinfo_fwdcolor="#b1ff67"
                     /ApEinfo_graphicformat="arrow_data {{0 1 2 0 0 -1} {} 0}width 5 offset 0"
     protein_bind    complement(2763..2766)
                     /label="BsmBI"
                     /ApEinfo_revcolor="#b1ff67"
                     /ApEinfo_fwdcolor="#b1ff67"
                     /ApEinfo_graphicformat="arrow_data {{0 1 2 0 0 -1} {} 0}width 5 offset 0"
     protein_bind    complement(2768..2773)
                     /label="BsmBI"
                     /ApEinfo_revcolor="#b1ff67"
                     /ApEinfo_fwdcolor="#b1ff67"
                     /ApEinfo_graphicformat="arrow_data {{0 1 2 0 0 -1} {} 0}width 5 offset 0"
     misc_feature    2774..2916
                     /label="Con2"
                     /ApEinfo_revcolor="#ffef86"
                     /ApEinfo_fwdcolor="#ffef86"
                     /ApEinfo_graphicformat="arrow_data {{0 1 2 0 0 -1} {} 0}width 5 offset 0"
     promoter        2936..3583
                     /label="LEU2 Promoter"
                     /ApEinfo_revcolor="#b1ff67"
                     /ApEinfo_fwdcolor="#b1ff67"
                     /ApEinfo_graphicformat="arrow_data {{0 1 2 0 0 -1} {} 0}width 5 offset 0"
     CDS             3584..4678
                     /label="LEU2"
                     /ApEinfo_revcolor="#7cff8c"
                     /ApEinfo_fwdcolor="#7cff8c"
                     /ApEinfo_graphicformat="arrow_data {{0 1 2 0 0 -1} {} 0}width 5 offset 0"
                     /translation="MSAPKKIVVLPGDHVGQEITAEAIKVLKAISDVRSNVKFDFENHLIGGAAIDATGVPLPDEALEASKKADAVLLGAVGGPKWGTGSVRPEQGLLKIRKELQLYANLRPCNFASDSLLDLSPIKPQFAKGTDFVVVRELVGGIYFGKRKEDDGDGVAWDSEQYTVPEVQRITRMAAFMALQHEPPLPIWSLDKANVLASSRLWRKTVEETIKNEFPTLKVQHQLIDSAAMILVKNPTHLNGIIITSNMFGDIISDEASVIPGSLGLLPSASLASLPDKNTAFGLYEPCHGSAPDLPKNKVNPIATILSAAMMLKLSLNLPEEGKAIEDAVKKVLDAGIRTGDLGGSNSTTEVGDAVAEEVKKILA*"
     terminator      4679..4852
                     /label="AgLEU2 Terminator"
                     /ApEinfo_revcolor="#b1ff67"
                     /ApEinfo_fwdcolor="#b1ff67"
                     /ApEinfo_graphicformat="arrow_data {{0 1 2 0 0 -1} {} 0}width 5 offset 0"
     rep_origin      4857..4973
                     /label="CEN6"
                     /ApEinfo_revcolor="#d6b295"
                     /ApEinfo_fwdcolor="#d6b295"
                     /ApEinfo_graphicformat="arrow_data {{0 1 2 0 0 -1} {} 0}width 5 offset 0"
     rep_origin      4974..5364
                     /label="ARS4"
                     /ApEinfo_revcolor="#b4abac"
                     /ApEinfo_fwdcolor="#b4abac"
                     /ApEinfo_graphicformat="arrow_data {{0 1 2 0 0 -1} {} 0}width 5 offset 0"
     misc_feature    5369..5376
                     /label="NotI site"
                     /ApEinfo_revcolor="#75c6a9"
                     /ApEinfo_fwdcolor="#75c6a9"
     terminator      complement(5377..5473)
                     /label="AmpR Terminator"
                     /ApEinfo_revcolor="#f58a5e"
                     /ApEinfo_fwdcolor="#f58a5e"
                     /ApEinfo_graphicformat="arrow_data {{0 1 2 0 0 -1} {} 0}width 5 offset 0"
     CDS             complement(5474..6331)
                     /label="AmpR"
                     /ApEinfo_revcolor="#9f4240"
                     /ApEinfo_fwdcolor="#9f4240"
                     /ApEinfo_graphicformat="arrow_data {{0 1 2 0 0 -1} {} 0}width 5 offset 0"
                     /translation="MSIQHFRVALIPFFAAFCLPVFAHPETLVKVKDAEDQLGARVGYIELDLNSGKILESFRPEERFPMMSTFKVLLCGAVLSRIDAGQEQLGRRIHYSQNDLVEYSPVTEKHLTDGMTVRELCSAAITMSDNTAANLLLTTIGGPKELTAFLHNMGDHVTRLDRWEPELNEAIPNDERDTTMPVAMATTLRKLLTGELLTLASRQQLIDWMEADKVAGPLLRSALPAGWFIADKSGAGERGSRGIIAALGPDGKPSRIVVIYTTGSQATMDERNRQIAEIGASLIKHW"
     promoter        complement(6332..6462)
                     /label="AmpR Promoter"
                     /ApEinfo_revcolor="#f58a5e"
                     /ApEinfo_fwdcolor="#f58a5e"
                     /ApEinfo_graphicformat="arrow_data {{0 1 2 0 0 -1} {} 0}width 5 offset 0"
     rep_origin      complement(6463..7226)
                     /label="ColE1"
                     /ApEinfo_revcolor="#7f7f7f"
                     /ApEinfo_fwdcolor="#7f7f7f"
                     /ApEinfo_graphicformat="arrow_data {{0 1 2 0 0 -1} {} 0}width 5 offset 0"
     misc_feature    7227..7234
                     /label="NotI site"
                     /ApEinfo_revcolor="#f58a5e"
                     /ApEinfo_fwdcolor="#f58a5e"
ORIGIN
        1 ccctgaattc gcatctagaa cggggtcatc acggctcatc atgcgccaaa caaatgtgtg
       61 caatacacgc tcggatgact gcatgatgac cgcactgact ggggacagca gatccaccta
      121 agcctgtgag agaagcagac acccgacaga tcaaggcagt tacgtctcac caaaccagat
      181 gtcaacacag ctacaacgcc ttgccaacag ggagttcttc agagacatgg aggctcaaaa
      241 cgaaattatt gacagcctag acatcaatag tcatacaaca gaaagcgacc acccaacttt
      301 ggctgataat agcgtataaa caatgcatac tttgtacgtt caaaatacaa tgcagtagat
      361 atatttatgc atattacata taatacatat cacataggaa gcaacaggcg cgttggactt
      421 ttaattttcg aggaccgcga atccttacat cacacccaat cccccacaag tgatccccca
      481 cacaccatag cttcaaaatg tttctactcc ttttttactc ttccagattt tctcggactc
      541 cgcgcatcgc cgtaccactt caaaacaccc aagcacagca tactaaattt cccctctttc
      601 ttcctctagg gtgtcgttaa ttacccgtac taaaggtttg gaaaagaaaa aagacaccgc
      661 ctcgtttctt tttcttcgtc gaaaaaggca ataaaaattt ttatcacgtt tctttttctt
      721 gaaaattttt ttttttgatt tttttctctt tcgatgacct cccattgata tttaagttaa
      781 taaacggtca tcaatttctc aagtttcagt ttcatttttc ttgttctatt acaacttttt
      841 ttacttcttg ctcattagaa agaaagcata gcaatctaat ctaagtttta attacaaaag
      901 atctatgTCA ATGACAAACG AAACTAGCGA TAGACCTTTG GTCCACTTCA CACCCAACAA
      961 GGGCTGGATG AATGACCCAA ATGGGTTGTG GTACGATGAA AAAGATGCCA AATGGCATCT
     1021 GTACTTTCAA TACAACCCAA ATGACACCGT ATGGGGTACG CCATTGTTTT GGGGCCATGC
     1081 TACTTCCGAT GATTTGACTA ATTGGGAAGA TCAACCCATT GCTATCGCTC CCAAGCGTAA
     1141 CGATTCAGGT GCTTTCTCTG GCTCCATGGT GGTTGATTAC AACAACACGA GTGGGTTTTT
     1201 CAATGATACT ATTGATCCAA GACAAAGATG CGTTGCGATT TGGACTTATA ACACTCCTGA
     1261 AAGTGAAGAG CAATACATTA GCTATTCTCT TGATGGTGGT TACACTTTTA CTGAATACCA
     1321 AAAGAACCCT GTTTTAGCTG CCAACTCCAC TCAATTCAGA GATCCAAAGG TGTTCTGGTA
     1381 TGAACCTTCT CAAAAATGGA TTATGACGGC TGCCAAATCA CAAGACTACA AAATTGAAAT
     1441 TTACTCCTCT GATGACTTGA AGTCCTGGAA GCTAGAATCT GCATTTGCCA ATGAAGGTTT
     1501 CTTAGGCTAC CAATACGAAT GTCCAGGTTT GATTGAAGTC CCAACTGAGC AAGATCCTTC
     1561 CAAATCTTAT TGGGTCATGT TTATTTCTAT CAACCCAGGT GCACCTGCTG GCGGTTCCTT
     1621 CAACCAATAT TTTGTTGGAT CCTTCAATGG TACTCATTTT GAAGCGTTTG ACAATCAATC
     1681 TAGAGTGGTA GATTTTGGTA AGGACTACTA TGCCTTGCAA ACTTTCTTCA ACACTGACCC
     1741 AACCTACGGT TCAGCATTAG GTATTGCCTG GGCTTCAAAC TGGGAGTACA GTGCCTTTGT
     1801 CCCAACTAAC CCATGGAGAT CATCCATGTC TTTGGTCCGC AAGTTTTCTT TGAACACTGA
     1861 ATATCAAGCT AATCCAGAGA CTGAATTGAT CAATTTGAAA GCCGAACCAA TATTGAACAT
     1921 TAGTAATGCT GGTCCCTGGT CgCGTTTTGC TACTAACACA ACTCTAACTA AGGCCAATTC
     1981 TTACAATGTC GATTTGAGCA ACTCGACTGG TACCCTAGAG TTTGAGTTGG TTTACGCTGT
     2041 TAACACCACA CAAACCATAT CCAAATCCGT CTTTGCCGAC TTATCACTTT GGTTCAAGGG
     2101 TTTAGAAGAT CCTGAAGAAT ATTTGAGAAT GGGTTTTGAA GTCAGTGCTT CTTCCTTCTT
     2161 TTTGGACCGT GGTAACTCTA AGGTCAAGTT TGTCAAGGAG AACCCATATT TCACAAACAG
     2221 AATGTCTGTC AACAACCAAC CATTCAAGTC TGAGAACGAC CTAAGTTACT ATAAAGTGTA
     2281 CGGCCTACTG GATCAAAACA TCTTGGAATT GTACTTCAAC GATGGAGATG TGGTTTCTAC
     2341 AAATACCTAC TTCATGACCA CCGGTAACGC TCTAGGATCT GTGAACATGA CCACTGGTGT
     2401 CGATAATTTG TTCTACATTG ACggatccga ttacaaggac gatgatgata aggactacaa
     2461 agatgatgat gacaaagatt ataaggacga tgatgataaa ggtcatcatc atcatcatca
     2521 ctaactcgag tggcataaag caatcttgat gaggataatg attttttttt gaatatacat
     2581 aaatactacc gtttttctgc tagattttgt gatgacgtaa ataagtacat attacttttt
     2641 aagccaagac aagattaagc attaacttta cccttttctt tctaagtttc aatattagtt
     2701 atcactgttt aaaagttatg gcgagaacgt cggcggttaa aatatattac cctgaacggc
     2761 tggatgtgag acgataaatc gcagccaagt gagtgaatag atgacgcacc acggtcagac
     2821 acggccacat cgtatctcac aggagcaagc gcgataggag cactcacaca tagtacggtg
     2881 atccgctgac tcctttgccc aaataagacg tgagccacta gtgcactgca gtacatcgag
     2941 gagaacttct agtatatcta catacctaat attattgcct tattaaaaat ggaatcccaa
     3001 caattacatc aaaatccaca ttctcttcaa aatcaattgt cctgtacttc cttgttcatg
     3061 tgtgttcaaa aacgttatat ttataggata attatactct atttctcaac aagtaattgg
     3121 ttgtttggcc gagcggtcta aggcgcctga ttcaagaaat atcttgaccg cagttaactg
     3181 tgggaatact caggtatcgt aagatgcaag agttcgaatc tcttagcaac cattattttt
     3241 ttcctcaaca taacgagaac acacaggggc gctatcgcac agaatcaaat tcgatgactg
     3301 gaaatttttt gttaatttca gaggtcgcct gacgcatata cctttttcaa ctgaaaaatt
     3361 gggagaaaaa ggaaaggtga gagcgccgga accggctttt catatagaat agagaagcgt
     3421 tcatgactaa atgcttgcat cacaatactt gaagttgaca atattattta aggacctatt
     3481 gttttttcca ataggtggtt agcaatcgtc ttactttcta acttttctta ccttttacat
     3541 ttcagcaata tatatatata tatttcaagg atataccatt ctaatgtctg cccctaagaa
     3601 gatcgtcgtt ttgccaggtg accacgttgg tcaagaaatc acagccgaag ccattaaggt
     3661 tcttaaagct atttctgatg ttcgttccaa tgtcaagttc gatttcgaaa atcatttaat
     3721 tggtggtgct gctatcgatg ctacaggtgt tccacttcca gatgaggcgc tggaagcctc
     3781 caagaaggct gatgccgttt tgttaggtgc tgtgggtggt cctaaatggg gaaccggtag
     3841 tgttagacct gaacaaggtt tactaaaaat ccgtaaagaa cttcaattgt acgccaactt
     3901 aagaccatgt aactttgcat ccgactctct tttagactta tctccaatca agccacaatt
     3961 tgctaaaggt actgacttcg ttgttgtcag agaattagtg ggaggtattt actttggtaa
     4021 gagaaaggag gacgatggtg atggtgtcgc ttgggatagt gaacaataca ccgttccaga
     4081 agtgcaaaga atcacaagaa tggccgcttt catggcccta caacatgagc caccattgcc
     4141 tatttggtcc ttggataaag ctaatgtttt ggcctcttca agattatgga gaaaaactgt
     4201 ggaggaaacc atcaagaacg aatttcctac attgaaggtt caacatcaat tgattgattc
     4261 tgccgccatg atcctagtta agaacccaac ccacctaaat ggtattataa tcaccagcaa
     4321 catgtttggt gatatcatct ccgatgaagc ctccgttatc ccaggttcct tgggtttgtt
     4381 gccatctgcg tccttggcct ctttgccaga caagaacacc gcatttggtt tgtacgaacc
     4441 atgccacggt tctgctccag atttgccaaa gaataaggtc aaccctatcg ccactatctt
     4501 gtctgctgca atgatgttga aattgtcatt gaacttgcct gaagaaggta aggccattga
     4561 agatgcagtt aaaaaggttt tggatgcagg tatcagaact ggtgatttag gtggttccaa
     4621 cagtaccacc gaagtcggtg atgctgtcgc cgaagaagtt aagaaaatcc ttgcttaacc
     4681 tggaggaccc ttctctttag actattctac tcttatgcac gtaaaaaatt ctaggaaata
     4741 tgtattaact aggagtaaaa taaccggcta gtggcattca tatagccgtc tgtttacatc
     4801 tacatcacac atttcgagtg tatatctcgc aacgttggcg ttaaataggc aggagtatca
     4861 cgtgctataa aaataattat aatttaaatt ttttaatata aatatataaa ttaaaaatag
     4921 aaagtaaaaa aagaaattaa agaaaaaata gtttttgttt tccgaagatg taaaagactc
     4981 tagggggatc gccaacaaat actacctttt atcttgctct tcctgctctc aggtattaat
     5041 gccgaattgt ttcatcttgt ctgtgtagaa aaccacacac gaaaatcctg tgattttaca
     5101 ttttacttat cgttaatcga atgtatatct atttaatctg cttttcttgt ctaataaata
     5161 tatatgtaaa gtacgctttt tgttgaaatt ttttaaacct ttgtttattt ttttttcttc
     5221 attccgtaac tcttctacct tctttattta ctttctaaaa tccaaataca aaacataaaa
     5281 ataaataaac acagagtaaa ttcccaaatt attccatcat taaaagatac gaggcgcgtg
     5341 taagttacag gcaagcgatc cgtcccgagc ggccgcgatt atcaaaaagg atcttcacct
     5401 agatcctttt aaattaaaaa tgaagtttta aatcaatcta aagtatatat gagtaaactt
     5461 ggtctgacag ttaccaatgc ttaatcagtg aggcacctat ctcagcgatc tgtctatttc
     5521 gttcatccat agttgcctga ctccccgtcg tgtagataac tacgatacgg gagggcttac
     5581 catctggccc cagtgctgca atgataccgc gggacccacg ctcaccggct ccagatttat
     5641 cagcaataaa ccagccagcc ggaagggccg agcgcagaag tggtcctgca actttatccg
     5701 cctccatcca gtctattaat tgttgccggg aagctagagt aagtagttcg ccagttaata
     5761 gtttgcgcaa cgttgttgcc attgctacag gcatcgtggt gtcacgctcg tcgtttggta
     5821 tggcttcatt cagctccggt tcccaacgat caaggcgagt tacatgatcc cccatgttgt
     5881 gcaaaaaagc ggttagctcc ttcggtcctc cgatcgttgt cagaagtaag ttggccgcag
     5941 tgttatcact catggttatg gcagcactgc ataattctct tactgtcatg ccatccgtaa
     6001 gatgcttttc tgtgactggt gagtactcaa ccaagtcatt ctgagaatag tgtatgcggc
     6061 gaccgagttg ctcttgcccg gcgtcaatac gggataatac cgcgccacat agcagaactt
     6121 taaaagtgct catcattgga aaacgttctt cggggcgaaa actctcaagg atcttaccgc
     6181 tgttgagatc cagttcgatg taacccactc gtgcacccaa ctgatcttca gcatctttta
     6241 ctttcaccag cgtttctggg tgagcaaaaa caggaaggca aaatgccgca aaaaagggaa
     6301 taagggcgac acggaaatgt tgaatactca tactcttcct ttttcaatat tattgaagca
     6361 tttatcaggg ttattgtctc atgagcggat acatatttga atgtatttag aaaaataaac
     6421 aaataggggt tccgcgcaca tttccccgaa aagtgccacc tgtcatgacc aaaatccctt
     6481 aacgtgagtt ttcgttccac tgagcgtcag accccgtaga aaagatcaaa ggatcttctt
     6541 gagatccttt ttttctgcgc gtaatctgct gcttgcaaac aaaaaaacca ccgctaccag
     6601 cggtggtttg tttgccggat caagagctac caactctttt tccgaaggta actggcttca
     6661 gcagagcgca gataccaaat actgttcttc tagtgtagcc gtagttaggc caccacttca
     6721 agaactctgt agcaccgcct acatacctcg ctctgctaat cctgttacca gtggctgctg
     6781 ccagtggcga taagtcgtgt cttaccgggt tggactcaag acgatagtta ccggataagg
     6841 cgcagcggtc gggctgaacg gggggttcgt gcacacagcc cagcttggag cgaacgacct
     6901 acaccgaact gagataccta cagcgtgagc tatgagaaag cgccacgctt cccgaaggga
     6961 gaaaggcgga caggtatccg gtaagcggca gggtcggaac aggagagcgc acgagggagc
     7021 ttccaggggg aaacgcctgg tatctttata gtcctgtcgg gtttcgccac ctctgacttg
     7081 agcgtcgatt tttgtgatgc tcgtcagggg ggcggagcct atggaaaaac gccagcaacg
     7141 cggccttttt acggttcctg gccttttgct ggccttttgc tcacatgttc tttcctgcgt
     7201 tatcccctga ttctgtggat aaccgtgcgg ccgc
//
