# Supplementary material for: A Yeast Modular Cloning (MoClo) Toolkit Expansion for Optimization of Heterologous Protein Secretion and Surface Display in Saccharomyces cerevisiae
Source: ACS Synth Biol. 2024 Mar 14;13(4):1246–58. doi: 10.1021/acssynbio.3c00743 (PMC11036508; doi:10.1021/acssynbio.3c00743)
Supplement: Supplementary file 3 — sb3c00743_si_003.zip [file sb3c00743_si_003.zip › Genebank Files- benchling_export/pYSD141.gb]

LOCUS       pYSD141                 6481 bp ds-DNA     circular     12-NOV-2023
DEFINITION  .
COMMENT     Encodes the mRuby2 fluorescent protein (Part3b’) with the Aga2
            signal peptide (Part3a’) assembled with S. cerevisiae pTEF1
            promoter, tTDH1 terminator, LEU2 selectable marker and CEN/ARS
            yeast origin.
FEATURES             Location/Qualifiers
     misc_feature    5..10
                     /label="EcoRI Site"
                     /ApEinfo_revcolor="#c6c9d1"
                     /ApEinfo_fwdcolor="#c6c9d1"
     misc_feature    20..162
                     /label="Con1"
                     /ApEinfo_revcolor="#ffef86"
                     /ApEinfo_fwdcolor="#ffef86"
                     /ApEinfo_graphicformat="arrow_data {{0 1 2 0 0 -1} {} 0}width 5 offset 0"
     misc_feature    170..194
                     /label="Con1 scar"
                     /ApEinfo_revcolor="#ffef86"
                     /ApEinfo_fwdcolor="#ffef86"
                     /ApEinfo_graphicformat="arrow_data {{0 1 2 0 0 -1} {} 0}width 5 offset 0"
     protein_bind    195..198
                     /label="BsaI"
                     /ApEinfo_revcolor="#b1ff67"
                     /ApEinfo_fwdcolor="#b1ff67"
                     /ApEinfo_graphicformat="arrow_data {{0 1 2 0 0 -1} {} 0}width 5 offset 0"
     misc_feature    195..903
                     /label="pTEF1"
                     /ApEinfo_revcolor="#85dae9"
                     /ApEinfo_fwdcolor="#85dae9"
     misc_feature    195..903
                     /label="pYTK013 Part 2 pTEF1 [10-718]"
     promoter        199..898
                     /label="ScTEF1 Promoter"
                     /ApEinfo_revcolor="#84b0dc"
                     /ApEinfo_fwdcolor="#84b0dc"
                     /ApEinfo_graphicformat="arrow_data {{0 1 2 0 0 -1} {} 0}width 5 offset 0"
     misc_feature    904..957
                     /label="AGA2 pre- Signal Peptide"
                     /ApEinfo_revcolor="#f8d3a9"
                     /ApEinfo_fwdcolor="#f8d3a9"
     CDS             908..1771
                     /ApEinfo_revcolor="#84b0dc"
                     /ApEinfo_fwdcolor="#84b0dc"
                     /translation="MQLLRCFSIFSVIASVLAVSKGEELIKENMRMKVVMEGSVNGHQFKCTGEGEGNPYMGTQTMRIKVIEGGPLPFAFDILATSFMYGSRTFIKYPKGIPDFFKQSFPEGFTWERVTRYEDGGVVTVMQDTSLEDGCLVYHVQVRGVNFPSNGPVMQKKTKGWEPNTEMMYPADGGLRGYTHMALKVDGGGHLSCSFVTTYRSKKTVGNIKMPGIHAVDHRLERLEESDNEMFVVQREHAVAKFAGLGGGMDELYKGSDYKDDDDKDYKDDDDKDYKDDDDKGHHHHHH*"
     misc_feature    958..1671
                     /label="mRuby2 3b'"
                     /ApEinfo_revcolor="#85dae9"
                     /ApEinfo_fwdcolor="#85dae9"
     misc_feature    1672..1777
                     /label="3XFLAG6XHis"
                     /ApEinfo_revcolor="#ff9ccd"
                     /ApEinfo_fwdcolor="#ff9ccd"
     protein_bind    1778..1781
                     /label="BsaI"
                     /ApEinfo_revcolor="#b1ff67"
                     /ApEinfo_fwdcolor="#b1ff67"
                     /ApEinfo_graphicformat="arrow_data {{0 1 2 0 0 -1} {} 0}width 5 offset 0"
     misc_feature    1778..2005
                     /label="tTDH1"
                     /ApEinfo_revcolor="#d59687"
                     /ApEinfo_fwdcolor="#d59687"
     terminator      1782..2005
                     /label="ScTDH1 Terminator"
                     /ApEinfo_revcolor="#ff9ccd"
                     /ApEinfo_fwdcolor="#ff9ccd"
                     /ApEinfo_graphicformat="arrow_data {{0 1 2 0 0 -1} {} 0}width 5 offset 0"
     protein_bind    2006..2009
                     /label="BsaI"
                     /ApEinfo_revcolor="#b1ff67"
                     /ApEinfo_fwdcolor="#b1ff67"
                     /ApEinfo_graphicformat="arrow_data {{0 1 2 0 0 -1} {} 0}width 5 offset 0"
     protein_bind    complement(2010..2013)
                     /label="BsmBI"
                     /ApEinfo_revcolor="#b1ff67"
                     /ApEinfo_fwdcolor="#b1ff67"
                     /ApEinfo_graphicformat="arrow_data {{0 1 2 0 0 -1} {} 0}width 5 offset 0"
     protein_bind    complement(2015..2020)
                     /label="BsmBI"
                     /ApEinfo_revcolor="#b1ff67"
                     /ApEinfo_fwdcolor="#b1ff67"
                     /ApEinfo_graphicformat="arrow_data {{0 1 2 0 0 -1} {} 0}width 5 offset 0"
     misc_feature    2021..2163
                     /label="Con2"
                     /ApEinfo_revcolor="#ffef86"
                     /ApEinfo_fwdcolor="#ffef86"
                     /ApEinfo_graphicformat="arrow_data {{0 1 2 0 0 -1} {} 0}width 5 offset 0"
     promoter        2183..2830
                     /label="LEU2 Promoter"
                     /ApEinfo_revcolor="#b1ff67"
                     /ApEinfo_fwdcolor="#b1ff67"
                     /ApEinfo_graphicformat="arrow_data {{0 1 2 0 0 -1} {} 0}width 5 offset 0"
     CDS             2831..3925
                     /label="LEU2"
                     /ApEinfo_revcolor="#7cff8c"
                     /ApEinfo_fwdcolor="#7cff8c"
                     /ApEinfo_graphicformat="arrow_data {{0 1 2 0 0 -1} {} 0}width 5 offset 0"
                     /translation="MSAPKKIVVLPGDHVGQEITAEAIKVLKAISDVRSNVKFDFENHLIGGAAIDATGVPLPDEALEASKKADAVLLGAVGGPKWGTGSVRPEQGLLKIRKELQLYANLRPCNFASDSLLDLSPIKPQFAKGTDFVVVRELVGGIYFGKRKEDDGDGVAWDSEQYTVPEVQRITRMAAFMALQHEPPLPIWSLDKANVLASSRLWRKTVEETIKNEFPTLKVQHQLIDSAAMILVKNPTHLNGIIITSNMFGDIISDEASVIPGSLGLLPSASLASLPDKNTAFGLYEPCHGSAPDLPKNKVNPIATILSAAMMLKLSLNLPEEGKAIEDAVKKVLDAGIRTGDLGGSNSTTEVGDAVAEEVKKILA*"
     terminator      3926..4099
                     /label="AgLEU2 Terminator"
                     /ApEinfo_revcolor="#b1ff67"
                     /ApEinfo_fwdcolor="#b1ff67"
                     /ApEinfo_graphicformat="arrow_data {{0 1 2 0 0 -1} {} 0}width 5 offset 0"
     rep_origin      4104..4220
                     /label="CEN6"
                     /ApEinfo_revcolor="#d6b295"
                     /ApEinfo_fwdcolor="#d6b295"
                     /ApEinfo_graphicformat="arrow_data {{0 1 2 0 0 -1} {} 0}width 5 offset 0"
     rep_origin      4221..4611
                     /label="ARS4"
                     /ApEinfo_revcolor="#b4abac"
                     /ApEinfo_fwdcolor="#b4abac"
                     /ApEinfo_graphicformat="arrow_data {{0 1 2 0 0 -1} {} 0}width 5 offset 0"
     misc_feature    4616..4623
                     /label="NotI site"
                     /ApEinfo_revcolor="#75c6a9"
                     /ApEinfo_fwdcolor="#75c6a9"
     terminator      complement(4624..4720)
                     /label="AmpR Terminator"
                     /ApEinfo_revcolor="#f58a5e"
                     /ApEinfo_fwdcolor="#f58a5e"
                     /ApEinfo_graphicformat="arrow_data {{0 1 2 0 0 -1} {} 0}width 5 offset 0"
     CDS             complement(4721..5578)
                     /label="AmpR"
                     /ApEinfo_revcolor="#9f4240"
                     /ApEinfo_fwdcolor="#9f4240"
                     /ApEinfo_graphicformat="arrow_data {{0 1 2 0 0 -1} {} 0}width 5 offset 0"
                     /translation="MSIQHFRVALIPFFAAFCLPVFAHPETLVKVKDAEDQLGARVGYIELDLNSGKILESFRPEERFPMMSTFKVLLCGAVLSRIDAGQEQLGRRIHYSQNDLVEYSPVTEKHLTDGMTVRELCSAAITMSDNTAANLLLTTIGGPKELTAFLHNMGDHVTRLDRWEPELNEAIPNDERDTTMPVAMATTLRKLLTGELLTLASRQQLIDWMEADKVAGPLLRSALPAGWFIADKSGAGERGSRGIIAALGPDGKPSRIVVIYTTGSQATMDERNRQIAEIGASLIKHW"
     promoter        complement(5579..5709)
                     /label="AmpR Promoter"
                     /ApEinfo_revcolor="#f58a5e"
                     /ApEinfo_fwdcolor="#f58a5e"
                     /ApEinfo_graphicformat="arrow_data {{0 1 2 0 0 -1} {} 0}width 5 offset 0"
     rep_origin      complement(5710..6473)
                     /label="ColE1"
                     /ApEinfo_revcolor="#7f7f7f"
                     /ApEinfo_fwdcolor="#7f7f7f"
                     /ApEinfo_graphicformat="arrow_data {{0 1 2 0 0 -1} {} 0}width 5 offset 0"
     misc_feature    6474..6481
                     /label="NotI site"
                     /ApEinfo_revcolor="#f58a5e"
                     /ApEinfo_fwdcolor="#f58a5e"
ORIGIN
        1 ccctgaattc gcatctagaa cggggtcatc acggctcatc atgcgccaaa caaatgtgtg
       61 caatacacgc tcggatgact gcatgatgac cgcactgact ggggacagca gatccaccta
      121 agcctgtgag agaagcagac acccgacaga tcaaggcagt tacgtctcac caaaccagat
      181 gtcaacacag ctacaacgcc ttgccaacag ggagttcttc agagacatgg aggctcaaaa
      241 cgaaattatt gacagcctag acatcaatag tcatacaaca gaaagcgacc acccaacttt
      301 ggctgataat agcgtataaa caatgcatac tttgtacgtt caaaatacaa tgcagtagat
      361 atatttatgc atattacata taatacatat cacataggaa gcaacaggcg cgttggactt
      421 ttaattttcg aggaccgcga atccttacat cacacccaat cccccacaag tgatccccca
      481 cacaccatag cttcaaaatg tttctactcc ttttttactc ttccagattt tctcggactc
      541 cgcgcatcgc cgtaccactt caaaacaccc aagcacagca tactaaattt cccctctttc
      601 ttcctctagg gtgtcgttaa ttacccgtac taaaggtttg gaaaagaaaa aagacaccgc
      661 ctcgtttctt tttcttcgtc gaaaaaggca ataaaaattt ttatcacgtt tctttttctt
      721 gaaaattttt ttttttgatt tttttctctt tcgatgacct cccattgata tttaagttaa
      781 taaacggtca tcaatttctc aagtttcagt ttcatttttc ttgttctatt acaacttttt
      841 ttacttcttg ctcattagaa agaaagcata gcaatctaat ctaagtttta attacaaaag
      901 atcTATGatg cagttacttc gctgtttttc aatattttct gttattgctt cagttCtTGC
      961 Tgtgtccaaa ggagaggagt taatcaagga aaacatgaga atgaaagttg tcatggaggg
     1021 ctccgttaat ggtcaccaat tcaagtgtac aggggaaggt gaaggtaatc cttacatggg
     1081 tacacaaact atgagaatta aagtaattga aggcggacca ctaccatttg catttgacat
     1141 tctggcaacg tcattcatgt acggatcacg aactttcatc aagtacccta aaggtatacc
     1201 agactttttc aagcaatctt ttccagaggg ttttacatgg gaaagggtta caagatacga
     1261 agatgggggt gtcgtcacag ttatgcaaga tacttcatta gaagatggct gccttgtcta
     1321 tcatgtgcaa gtaagagggg tgaattttcc ttctaacgga cctgtgatgc agaaaaagac
     1381 caaaggttgg gaaccaaata ctgaaatgat gtacccagct gatggaggtt tgagaggcta
     1441 cacacacatg gcgcttaaag ttgatggtgg aggtcatttg tcttgtagtt ttgttaccac
     1501 ttatcgttct aaaaagactg ttggcaatat caaaatgcca ggaatacatg ctgtagacca
     1561 cagactagaa agactcgaag agagcgataa cgaaatgttc gttgtacaga gagagcatgc
     1621 cgtagccaaa tttgctggct taggcggtgg tatggatgaa ttgtataagg gatccgatta
     1681 caaggacgat gatgataagg actacaaaga tgatgatgac aaagattata aggacgatga
     1741 tgataaaggt catcatcatc atcatcacta actcgagtgg cataaagcaa tcttgatgag
     1801 gataatgatt tttttttgaa tatacataaa tactaccgtt tttctgctag attttgtgat
     1861 gacgtaaata agtacatatt actttttaag ccaagacaag attaagcatt aactttaccc
     1921 ttttctttct aagtttcaat attagttatc actgtttaaa agttatggcg agaacgtcgg
     1981 cggttaaaat atattaccct gaacggctgg atgtgagacg ataaatcgca gccaagtgag
     2041 tgaatagatg acgcaccacg gtcagacacg gccacatcgt atctcacagg agcaagcgcg
     2101 ataggagcac tcacacatag tacggtgatc cgctgactcc tttgcccaaa taagacgtga
     2161 gccactagtg cactgcagta catcgaggag aacttctagt atatctacat acctaatatt
     2221 attgccttat taaaaatgga atcccaacaa ttacatcaaa atccacattc tcttcaaaat
     2281 caattgtcct gtacttcctt gttcatgtgt gttcaaaaac gttatattta taggataatt
     2341 atactctatt tctcaacaag taattggttg tttggccgag cggtctaagg cgcctgattc
     2401 aagaaatatc ttgaccgcag ttaactgtgg gaatactcag gtatcgtaag atgcaagagt
     2461 tcgaatctct tagcaaccat tatttttttc ctcaacataa cgagaacaca caggggcgct
     2521 atcgcacaga atcaaattcg atgactggaa attttttgtt aatttcagag gtcgcctgac
     2581 gcatatacct ttttcaactg aaaaattggg agaaaaagga aaggtgagag cgccggaacc
     2641 ggcttttcat atagaataga gaagcgttca tgactaaatg cttgcatcac aatacttgaa
     2701 gttgacaata ttatttaagg acctattgtt ttttccaata ggtggttagc aatcgtctta
     2761 ctttctaact tttcttacct tttacatttc agcaatatat atatatatat ttcaaggata
     2821 taccattcta atgtctgccc ctaagaagat cgtcgttttg ccaggtgacc acgttggtca
     2881 agaaatcaca gccgaagcca ttaaggttct taaagctatt tctgatgttc gttccaatgt
     2941 caagttcgat ttcgaaaatc atttaattgg tggtgctgct atcgatgcta caggtgttcc
     3001 acttccagat gaggcgctgg aagcctccaa gaaggctgat gccgttttgt taggtgctgt
     3061 gggtggtcct aaatggggaa ccggtagtgt tagacctgaa caaggtttac taaaaatccg
     3121 taaagaactt caattgtacg ccaacttaag accatgtaac tttgcatccg actctctttt
     3181 agacttatct ccaatcaagc cacaatttgc taaaggtact gacttcgttg ttgtcagaga
     3241 attagtggga ggtatttact ttggtaagag aaaggaggac gatggtgatg gtgtcgcttg
     3301 ggatagtgaa caatacaccg ttccagaagt gcaaagaatc acaagaatgg ccgctttcat
     3361 ggccctacaa catgagccac cattgcctat ttggtccttg gataaagcta atgttttggc
     3421 ctcttcaaga ttatggagaa aaactgtgga ggaaaccatc aagaacgaat ttcctacatt
     3481 gaaggttcaa catcaattga ttgattctgc cgccatgatc ctagttaaga acccaaccca
     3541 cctaaatggt attataatca ccagcaacat gtttggtgat atcatctccg atgaagcctc
     3601 cgttatccca ggttccttgg gtttgttgcc atctgcgtcc ttggcctctt tgccagacaa
     3661 gaacaccgca tttggtttgt acgaaccatg ccacggttct gctccagatt tgccaaagaa
     3721 taaggtcaac cctatcgcca ctatcttgtc tgctgcaatg atgttgaaat tgtcattgaa
     3781 cttgcctgaa gaaggtaagg ccattgaaga tgcagttaaa aaggttttgg atgcaggtat
     3841 cagaactggt gatttaggtg gttccaacag taccaccgaa gtcggtgatg ctgtcgccga
     3901 agaagttaag aaaatccttg cttaacctgg aggacccttc tctttagact attctactct
     3961 tatgcacgta aaaaattcta ggaaatatgt attaactagg agtaaaataa ccggctagtg
     4021 gcattcatat agccgtctgt ttacatctac atcacacatt tcgagtgtat atctcgcaac
     4081 gttggcgtta aataggcagg agtatcacgt gctataaaaa taattataat ttaaattttt
     4141 taatataaat atataaatta aaaatagaaa gtaaaaaaag aaattaaaga aaaaatagtt
     4201 tttgttttcc gaagatgtaa aagactctag ggggatcgcc aacaaatact accttttatc
     4261 ttgctcttcc tgctctcagg tattaatgcc gaattgtttc atcttgtctg tgtagaaaac
     4321 cacacacgaa aatcctgtga ttttacattt tacttatcgt taatcgaatg tatatctatt
     4381 taatctgctt ttcttgtcta ataaatatat atgtaaagta cgctttttgt tgaaattttt
     4441 taaacctttg tttatttttt tttcttcatt ccgtaactct tctaccttct ttatttactt
     4501 tctaaaatcc aaatacaaaa cataaaaata aataaacaca gagtaaattc ccaaattatt
     4561 ccatcattaa aagatacgag gcgcgtgtaa gttacaggca agcgatccgt cccgagcggc
     4621 cgcgattatc aaaaaggatc ttcacctaga tccttttaaa ttaaaaatga agttttaaat
     4681 caatctaaag tatatatgag taaacttggt ctgacagtta ccaatgctta atcagtgagg
     4741 cacctatctc agcgatctgt ctatttcgtt catccatagt tgcctgactc cccgtcgtgt
     4801 agataactac gatacgggag ggcttaccat ctggccccag tgctgcaatg ataccgcggg
     4861 acccacgctc accggctcca gatttatcag caataaacca gccagccgga agggccgagc
     4921 gcagaagtgg tcctgcaact ttatccgcct ccatccagtc tattaattgt tgccgggaag
     4981 ctagagtaag tagttcgcca gttaatagtt tgcgcaacgt tgttgccatt gctacaggca
     5041 tcgtggtgtc acgctcgtcg tttggtatgg cttcattcag ctccggttcc caacgatcaa
     5101 ggcgagttac atgatccccc atgttgtgca aaaaagcggt tagctccttc ggtcctccga
     5161 tcgttgtcag aagtaagttg gccgcagtgt tatcactcat ggttatggca gcactgcata
     5221 attctcttac tgtcatgcca tccgtaagat gcttttctgt gactggtgag tactcaacca
     5281 agtcattctg agaatagtgt atgcggcgac cgagttgctc ttgcccggcg tcaatacggg
     5341 ataataccgc gccacatagc agaactttaa aagtgctcat cattggaaaa cgttcttcgg
     5401 ggcgaaaact ctcaaggatc ttaccgctgt tgagatccag ttcgatgtaa cccactcgtg
     5461 cacccaactg atcttcagca tcttttactt tcaccagcgt ttctgggtga gcaaaaacag
     5521 gaaggcaaaa tgccgcaaaa aagggaataa gggcgacacg gaaatgttga atactcatac
     5581 tcttcctttt tcaatattat tgaagcattt atcagggtta ttgtctcatg agcggataca
     5641 tatttgaatg tatttagaaa aataaacaaa taggggttcc gcgcacattt ccccgaaaag
     5701 tgccacctgt catgaccaaa atcccttaac gtgagttttc gttccactga gcgtcagacc
     5761 ccgtagaaaa gatcaaagga tcttcttgag atcctttttt tctgcgcgta atctgctgct
     5821 tgcaaacaaa aaaaccaccg ctaccagcgg tggtttgttt gccggatcaa gagctaccaa
     5881 ctctttttcc gaaggtaact ggcttcagca gagcgcagat accaaatact gttcttctag
     5941 tgtagccgta gttaggccac cacttcaaga actctgtagc accgcctaca tacctcgctc
     6001 tgctaatcct gttaccagtg gctgctgcca gtggcgataa gtcgtgtctt accgggttgg
     6061 actcaagacg atagttaccg gataaggcgc agcggtcggg ctgaacgggg ggttcgtgca
     6121 cacagcccag cttggagcga acgacctaca ccgaactgag atacctacag cgtgagctat
     6181 gagaaagcgc cacgcttccc gaagggagaa aggcggacag gtatccggta agcggcaggg
     6241 tcggaacagg agagcgcacg agggagcttc cagggggaaa cgcctggtat ctttatagtc
     6301 ctgtcgggtt tcgccacctc tgacttgagc gtcgattttt gtgatgctcg tcaggggggc
     6361 ggagcctatg gaaaaacgcc agcaacgcgg cctttttacg gttcctggcc ttttgctggc
     6421 cttttgctca catgttcttt cctgcgttat cccctgattc tgtggataac cgtgcggccg
     6481 c
//
