# Supplementary material for: A Yeast Modular Cloning (MoClo) Toolkit Expansion for Optimization of Heterologous Protein Secretion and Surface Display in Saccharomyces cerevisiae
Source: ACS Synth Biol. 2024 Mar 14;13(4):1246–58. doi: 10.1021/acssynbio.3c00743 (PMC11036508; doi:10.1021/acssynbio.3c00743)
Supplement: Supplementary file 3 — sb3c00743_si_003.zip [file sb3c00743_si_003.zip › Genebank Files- benchling_export/pYSD101.gb]

LOCUS       pYSD101                 7288 bp ds-DNA     circular     12-NOV-2023
DEFINITION  .
COMMENT     Encodes the S. cerevisiae SUC2 (Invertase) protein (Part3b’) with
            the Aga2 signal peptide (Part3a’) assembled with pTEF1 promoter,
            tTDH1 terminator, LEU2 selectable marker and CEN/ARS yeast origin.
FEATURES             Location/Qualifiers
     misc_feature    1..194
                     /label="ConL1"
                     /ApEinfo_revcolor="#ffef86"
                     /ApEinfo_fwdcolor="#ffef86"
     misc_feature    5..10
                     /label="EcoRI Site"
                     /ApEinfo_revcolor="#c6c9d1"
                     /ApEinfo_fwdcolor="#c6c9d1"
     protein_bind    195..198
                     /label="BsaI"
                     /ApEinfo_revcolor="#b1ff67"
                     /ApEinfo_fwdcolor="#b1ff67"
                     /ApEinfo_graphicformat="arrow_data {{0 1 2 0 0 -1} {} 0}width 5 offset 0"
     misc_feature    195..903
                     /label="pTEF1"
                     /ApEinfo_revcolor="#b7e6d7"
                     /ApEinfo_fwdcolor="#b7e6d7"
     misc_feature    195..903
                     /label="pYTK013 Part 2 pTEF1 [10-718]"
     promoter        199..898
                     /label="ScTEF1 Promoter"
                     /ApEinfo_revcolor="#84b0dc"
                     /ApEinfo_fwdcolor="#84b0dc"
                     /ApEinfo_graphicformat="arrow_data {{0 1 2 0 0 -1} {} 0}width 5 offset 0"
     misc_feature    904..957
                     /label="AGA2 Signal Sequence"
                     /ApEinfo_revcolor="#f58a5e"
                     /ApEinfo_fwdcolor="#f58a5e"
     CDS             908..2578
                     /ApEinfo_revcolor="#84b0dc"
                     /ApEinfo_fwdcolor="#84b0dc"
                     /translation="MQLLRCFSIFSVIASVLASMTNETSDRPLVHFTPNKGWMNDPNGLWYDEKDAKWHLYFQYNPNDTVWGTPLFWGHATSDDLTNWEDQPIAIAPKRNDSGAFSGSMVVDYNNTSGFFNDTIDPRQRCVAIWTYNTPESEEQYISYSLDGGYTFTEYQKNPVLAANSTQFRDPKVFWYEPSQKWIMTAAKSQDYKIEIYSSDDLKSWKLESAFANEGFLGYQYECPGLIEVPTEQDPSKSYWVMFISINPGAPAGGSFNQYFVGSFNGTHFEAFDNQSRVVDFGKDYYALQTFFNTDPTYGSALGIAWASNWEYSAFVPTNPWRSSMSLVRKFSLNTEYQANPETELINLKAEPILNISNAGPWSRFATNTTLTKANSYNVDLSNSTGTLEFELVYAVNTTQTISKSVFADLSLWFKGLEDPEEYLRMGFEVSASSFFLDRGNSKVKFVKENPYFTNRMSVNNQPFKSENDLSYYKVYGLLDQNILELYFNDGDVVSTNTYFMTTGNALGSVNMTTGVDNLFYIDGSDYKDDDDKDYKDDDDKDYKDDDDKGHHHHHH*"
     misc_feature    958..2478
                     /label="SUC2 (Invertase) Part 3b'"
                     /ApEinfo_revcolor="#f8d3a9"
                     /ApEinfo_fwdcolor="#f8d3a9"
     misc_feature    1992..1997
                     /label="Internal BsaI site"
                     /ApEinfo_revcolor="#9eafd2"
                     /ApEinfo_fwdcolor="#9eafd2"
     protein_bind    2479..2482
                     /label="BsaI"
                     /ApEinfo_revcolor="#b1ff67"
                     /ApEinfo_fwdcolor="#b1ff67"
                     /ApEinfo_graphicformat="arrow_data {{0 1 2 0 0 -1} {} 0}width 5 offset 0"
     misc_feature    2479..2584
                     /label="3XFLAG6XHis"
                     /ApEinfo_revcolor="#85dae9"
                     /ApEinfo_fwdcolor="#85dae9"
     misc_feature    2585..2812
                     /label="tTDH1"
                     /ApEinfo_revcolor="#d6b295"
                     /ApEinfo_fwdcolor="#d6b295"
     terminator      2589..2812
                     /label="ScTDH1 Terminator"
                     /ApEinfo_revcolor="#ff9ccd"
                     /ApEinfo_fwdcolor="#ff9ccd"
                     /ApEinfo_graphicformat="arrow_data {{0 1 2 0 0 -1} {} 0}width 5 offset 0"
     protein_bind    2813..2816
                     /label="BsaI"
                     /ApEinfo_revcolor="#b1ff67"
                     /ApEinfo_fwdcolor="#b1ff67"
                     /ApEinfo_graphicformat="arrow_data {{0 1 2 0 0 -1} {} 0}width 5 offset 0"
     misc_feature    2813..2985
                     /label="ConR2"
                     /ApEinfo_revcolor="#9eafd2"
                     /ApEinfo_fwdcolor="#9eafd2"
     protein_bind    complement(2817..2820)
                     /label="BsmBI"
                     /ApEinfo_revcolor="#b1ff67"
                     /ApEinfo_fwdcolor="#b1ff67"
                     /ApEinfo_graphicformat="arrow_data {{0 1 2 0 0 -1} {} 0}width 5 offset 0"
     misc_feature    2986..4906
                     /label="LEU2"
                     /ApEinfo_revcolor="#d59687"
                     /ApEinfo_fwdcolor="#d59687"
     promoter        2990..3637
                     /label="LEU2 Promoter"
                     /ApEinfo_revcolor="#b1ff67"
                     /ApEinfo_fwdcolor="#b1ff67"
                     /ApEinfo_graphicformat="arrow_data {{0 1 2 0 0 -1} {} 0}width 5 offset 0"
     CDS             3638..4732
                     /label="LEU2"
                     /ApEinfo_revcolor="#7cff8c"
                     /ApEinfo_fwdcolor="#7cff8c"
                     /ApEinfo_graphicformat="arrow_data {{0 1 2 0 0 -1} {} 0}width 5 offset 0"
                     /translation="MSAPKKIVVLPGDHVGQEITAEAIKVLKAISDVRSNVKFDFENHLIGGAAIDATGVPLPDEALEASKKADAVLLGAVGGPKWGTGSVRPEQGLLKIRKELQLYANLRPCNFASDSLLDLSPIKPQFAKGTDFVVVRELVGGIYFGKRKEDDGDGVAWDSEQYTVPEVQRITRMAAFMALQHEPPLPIWSLDKANVLASSRLWRKTVEETIKNEFPTLKVQHQLIDSAAMILVKNPTHLNGIIITSNMFGDIISDEASVIPGSLGLLPSASLASLPDKNTAFGLYEPCHGSAPDLPKNKVNPIATILSAAMMLKLSLNLPEEGKAIEDAVKKVLDAGIRTGDLGGSNSTTEVGDAVAEEVKKILA*"
     terminator      4733..4906
                     /label="AgLEU2 Terminator"
                     /ApEinfo_revcolor="#b1ff67"
                     /ApEinfo_fwdcolor="#b1ff67"
                     /ApEinfo_graphicformat="arrow_data {{0 1 2 0 0 -1} {} 0}width 5 offset 0"
     misc_feature    4907..5418
                     /label="CEN6/ARS4"
                     /ApEinfo_revcolor="#84b0dc"
                     /ApEinfo_fwdcolor="#84b0dc"
     rep_origin      4911..5027
                     /label="CEN6"
                     /ApEinfo_revcolor="#d6b295"
                     /ApEinfo_fwdcolor="#d6b295"
                     /ApEinfo_graphicformat="arrow_data {{0 1 2 0 0 -1} {} 0}width 5 offset 0"
     rep_origin      5028..5418
                     /label="ARS4"
                     /ApEinfo_revcolor="#b4abac"
                     /ApEinfo_fwdcolor="#b4abac"
                     /ApEinfo_graphicformat="arrow_data {{0 1 2 0 0 -1} {} 0}width 5 offset 0"
     misc_feature    5419..7288
                     /label="AmpR-ColE1"
                     /ApEinfo_revcolor="#ffef86"
                     /ApEinfo_fwdcolor="#ffef86"
     misc_feature    5423..5430
                     /label="NotI site"
                     /ApEinfo_revcolor="#75c6a9"
                     /ApEinfo_fwdcolor="#75c6a9"
     terminator      complement(5431..5527)
                     /label="AmpR Terminator"
                     /ApEinfo_revcolor="#f58a5e"
                     /ApEinfo_fwdcolor="#f58a5e"
                     /ApEinfo_graphicformat="arrow_data {{0 1 2 0 0 -1} {} 0}width 5 offset 0"
     CDS             complement(5528..6385)
                     /label="AmpR"
                     /ApEinfo_revcolor="#9f4240"
                     /ApEinfo_fwdcolor="#9f4240"
                     /ApEinfo_graphicformat="arrow_data {{0 1 2 0 0 -1} {} 0}width 5 offset 0"
                     /translation="MSIQHFRVALIPFFAAFCLPVFAHPETLVKVKDAEDQLGARVGYIELDLNSGKILESFRPEERFPMMSTFKVLLCGAVLSRIDAGQEQLGRRIHYSQNDLVEYSPVTEKHLTDGMTVRELCSAAITMSDNTAANLLLTTIGGPKELTAFLHNMGDHVTRLDRWEPELNEAIPNDERDTTMPVAMATTLRKLLTGELLTLASRQQLIDWMEADKVAGPLLRSALPAGWFIADKSGAGERGSRGIIAALGPDGKPSRIVVIYTTGSQATMDERNRQIAEIGASLIKHW"
     promoter        complement(6386..6516)
                     /label="AmpR Promoter"
                     /ApEinfo_revcolor="#f58a5e"
                     /ApEinfo_fwdcolor="#f58a5e"
                     /ApEinfo_graphicformat="arrow_data {{0 1 2 0 0 -1} {} 0}width 5 offset 0"
     rep_origin      complement(6517..7280)
                     /label="ColE1"
                     /ApEinfo_revcolor="#7f7f7f"
                     /ApEinfo_fwdcolor="#7f7f7f"
                     /ApEinfo_graphicformat="arrow_data {{0 1 2 0 0 -1} {} 0}width 5 offset 0"
     misc_feature    7281..7288
                     /label="NotI site"
                     /ApEinfo_revcolor="#f58a5e"
                     /ApEinfo_fwdcolor="#f58a5e"
ORIGIN
        1 ccctgaattc gcatctagaa cggggtcatc acggctcatc atgcgccaaa caaatgtgtg
       61 caatacacgc tcggatgact gcatgatgac cgcactgact ggggacagca gatccaccta
      121 agcctgtgag agaagcagac acccgacaga tcaaggcagt tacgtctcac caaaccagat
      181 gtcaacacag ctacaacgcc ttgccaacag ggagttcttc agagacatgg aggctcaaaa
      241 cgaaattatt gacagcctag acatcaatag tcatacaaca gaaagcgacc acccaacttt
      301 ggctgataat agcgtataaa caatgcatac tttgtacgtt caaaatacaa tgcagtagat
      361 atatttatgc atattacata taatacatat cacataggaa gcaacaggcg cgttggactt
      421 ttaattttcg aggaccgcga atccttacat cacacccaat cccccacaag tgatccccca
      481 cacaccatag cttcaaaatg tttctactcc ttttttactc ttccagattt tctcggactc
      541 cgcgcatcgc cgtaccactt caaaacaccc aagcacagca tactaaattt cccctctttc
      601 ttcctctagg gtgtcgttaa ttacccgtac taaaggtttg gaaaagaaaa aagacaccgc
      661 ctcgtttctt tttcttcgtc gaaaaaggca ataaaaattt ttatcacgtt tctttttctt
      721 gaaaattttt ttttttgatt tttttctctt tcgatgacct cccattgata tttaagttaa
      781 taaacggtca tcaatttctc aagtttcagt ttcatttttc ttgttctatt acaacttttt
      841 ttacttcttg ctcattagaa agaaagcata gcaatctaat ctaagtttta attacaaaag
      901 atcTATGatg cagttacttc gctgtttttc aatattttct gttattgctt cagttCtTGC
      961 TTCAATGACA AACGAAACTA GCGATAGACC TTTGGTCCAC TTCACACCCA ACAAGGGCTG
     1021 GATGAATGAC CCAAATGGGT TGTGGTACGA TGAAAAAGAT GCCAAATGGC ATCTGTACTT
     1081 TCAATACAAC CCAAATGACA CCGTATGGGG TACGCCATTG TTTTGGGGCC ATGCTACTTC
     1141 CGATGATTTG ACTAATTGGG AAGATCAACC CATTGCTATC GCTCCCAAGC GTAACGATTC
     1201 AGGTGCTTTC TCTGGCTCCA TGGTGGTTGA TTACAACAAC ACGAGTGGGT TTTTCAATGA
     1261 TACTATTGAT CCAAGACAAA GATGCGTTGC GATTTGGACT TATAACACTC CTGAAAGTGA
     1321 AGAGCAATAC ATTAGCTATT CTCTTGATGG TGGTTACACT TTTACTGAAT ACCAAAAGAA
     1381 CCCTGTTTTA GCTGCCAACT CCACTCAATT CAGAGATCCA AAGGTGTTCT GGTATGAACC
     1441 TTCTCAAAAA TGGATTATGA CGGCTGCCAA ATCACAAGAC TACAAAATTG AAATTTACTC
     1501 CTCTGATGAC TTGAAGTCCT GGAAGCTAGA ATCTGCATTT GCCAATGAAG GTTTCTTAGG
     1561 CTACCAATAC GAATGTCCAG GTTTGATTGA AGTCCCAACT GAGCAAGATC CTTCCAAATC
     1621 TTATTGGGTC ATGTTTATTT CTATCAACCC AGGTGCACCT GCTGGCGGTT CCTTCAACCA
     1681 ATATTTTGTT GGATCCTTCA ATGGTACTCA TTTTGAAGCG TTTGACAATC AATCTAGAGT
     1741 GGTAGATTTT GGTAAGGACT ACTATGCCTT GCAAACTTTC TTCAACACTG ACCCAACCTA
     1801 CGGTTCAGCA TTAGGTATTG CCTGGGCTTC AAACTGGGAG TACAGTGCCT TTGTCCCAAC
     1861 TAACCCATGG AGATCATCCA TGTCTTTGGT CCGCAAGTTT TCTTTGAACA CTGAATATCA
     1921 AGCTAATCCA GAGACTGAAT TGATCAATTT GAAAGCCGAA CCAATATTGA ACATTAGTAA
     1981 TGCTGGTCCC TGGTCgCGTT TTGCTACTAA CACAACTCTA ACTAAGGCCA ATTCTTACAA
     2041 TGTCGATTTG AGCAACTCGA CTGGTACCCT AGAGTTTGAG TTGGTTTACG CTGTTAACAC
     2101 CACACAAACC ATATCCAAAT CCGTCTTTGC CGACTTATCA CTTTGGTTCA AGGGTTTAGA
     2161 AGATCCTGAA GAATATTTGA GAATGGGTTT TGAAGTCAGT GCTTCTTCCT TCTTTTTGGA
     2221 CCGTGGTAAC TCTAAGGTCA AGTTTGTCAA GGAGAACCCA TATTTCACAA ACAGAATGTC
     2281 TGTCAACAAC CAACCATTCA AGTCTGAGAA CGACCTAAGT TACTATAAAG TGTACGGCCT
     2341 ACTGGATCAA AACATCTTGG AATTGTACTT CAACGATGGA GATGTGGTTT CTACAAATAC
     2401 CTACTTCATG ACCACCGGTA ACGCTCTAGG ATCTGTGAAC ATGACCACTG GTGTCGATAA
     2461 TTTGTTCTAC ATTGACggat ccgattacaa ggacgatgat gataaggact acaaagatga
     2521 tgatgacaaa gattataagg acgatgatga taaaggtcat catcatcatc atcactaact
     2581 cgagtggcat aaagcaatct tgatgaggat aatgattttt ttttgaatat acataaatac
     2641 taccgttttt ctgctagatt ttgtgatgac gtaaataagt acatattact ttttaagcca
     2701 agacaagatt aagcattaac tttacccttt tctttctaag tttcaatatt agttatcact
     2761 gtttaaaagt tatggcgaga acgtcggcgg ttaaaatata ttaccctgaa cggctggatg
     2821 tgagacgata aatcgcagcc aagtgagtga atagatgacg caccacggtc agacacggcc
     2881 acatcgtatc tcacaggagc aagcgcgata ggagcactca cacatagtac ggtgatccgc
     2941 tgactccttt gcccaaataa gacgtgagcc actagtgcac tgcagtacat cgaggagaac
     3001 ttctagtata tctacatacc taatattatt gccttattaa aaatggaatc ccaacaatta
     3061 catcaaaatc cacattctct tcaaaatcaa ttgtcctgta cttccttgtt catgtgtgtt
     3121 caaaaacgtt atatttatag gataattata ctctatttct caacaagtaa ttggttgttt
     3181 ggccgagcgg tctaaggcgc ctgattcaag aaatatcttg accgcagtta actgtgggaa
     3241 tactcaggta tcgtaagatg caagagttcg aatctcttag caaccattat ttttttcctc
     3301 aacataacga gaacacacag gggcgctatc gcacagaatc aaattcgatg actggaaatt
     3361 ttttgttaat ttcagaggtc gcctgacgca tatacctttt tcaactgaaa aattgggaga
     3421 aaaaggaaag gtgagagcgc cggaaccggc ttttcatata gaatagagaa gcgttcatga
     3481 ctaaatgctt gcatcacaat acttgaagtt gacaatatta tttaaggacc tattgttttt
     3541 tccaataggt ggttagcaat cgtcttactt tctaactttt cttacctttt acatttcagc
     3601 aatatatata tatatatttc aaggatatac cattctaatg tctgccccta agaagatcgt
     3661 cgttttgcca ggtgaccacg ttggtcaaga aatcacagcc gaagccatta aggttcttaa
     3721 agctatttct gatgttcgtt ccaatgtcaa gttcgatttc gaaaatcatt taattggtgg
     3781 tgctgctatc gatgctacag gtgttccact tccagatgag gcgctggaag cctccaagaa
     3841 ggctgatgcc gttttgttag gtgctgtggg tggtcctaaa tggggaaccg gtagtgttag
     3901 acctgaacaa ggtttactaa aaatccgtaa agaacttcaa ttgtacgcca acttaagacc
     3961 atgtaacttt gcatccgact ctcttttaga cttatctcca atcaagccac aatttgctaa
     4021 aggtactgac ttcgttgttg tcagagaatt agtgggaggt atttactttg gtaagagaaa
     4081 ggaggacgat ggtgatggtg tcgcttggga tagtgaacaa tacaccgttc cagaagtgca
     4141 aagaatcaca agaatggccg ctttcatggc cctacaacat gagccaccat tgcctatttg
     4201 gtccttggat aaagctaatg ttttggcctc ttcaagatta tggagaaaaa ctgtggagga
     4261 aaccatcaag aacgaatttc ctacattgaa ggttcaacat caattgattg attctgccgc
     4321 catgatccta gttaagaacc caacccacct aaatggtatt ataatcacca gcaacatgtt
     4381 tggtgatatc atctccgatg aagcctccgt tatcccaggt tccttgggtt tgttgccatc
     4441 tgcgtccttg gcctctttgc cagacaagaa caccgcattt ggtttgtacg aaccatgcca
     4501 cggttctgct ccagatttgc caaagaataa ggtcaaccct atcgccacta tcttgtctgc
     4561 tgcaatgatg ttgaaattgt cattgaactt gcctgaagaa ggtaaggcca ttgaagatgc
     4621 agttaaaaag gttttggatg caggtatcag aactggtgat ttaggtggtt ccaacagtac
     4681 caccgaagtc ggtgatgctg tcgccgaaga agttaagaaa atccttgctt aacctggagg
     4741 acccttctct ttagactatt ctactcttat gcacgtaaaa aattctagga aatatgtatt
     4801 aactaggagt aaaataaccg gctagtggca ttcatatagc cgtctgttta catctacatc
     4861 acacatttcg agtgtatatc tcgcaacgtt ggcgttaaat aggcaggagt atcacgtgct
     4921 ataaaaataa ttataattta aattttttaa tataaatata taaattaaaa atagaaagta
     4981 aaaaaagaaa ttaaagaaaa aatagttttt gttttccgaa gatgtaaaag actctagggg
     5041 gatcgccaac aaatactacc ttttatcttg ctcttcctgc tctcaggtat taatgccgaa
     5101 ttgtttcatc ttgtctgtgt agaaaaccac acacgaaaat cctgtgattt tacattttac
     5161 ttatcgttaa tcgaatgtat atctatttaa tctgcttttc ttgtctaata aatatatatg
     5221 taaagtacgc tttttgttga aattttttaa acctttgttt attttttttt cttcattccg
     5281 taactcttct accttcttta tttactttct aaaatccaaa tacaaaacat aaaaataaat
     5341 aaacacagag taaattccca aattattcca tcattaaaag atacgaggcg cgtgtaagtt
     5401 acaggcaagc gatccgtccc gagcggccgc gattatcaaa aaggatcttc acctagatcc
     5461 ttttaaatta aaaatgaagt tttaaatcaa tctaaagtat atatgagtaa acttggtctg
     5521 acagttacca atgcttaatc agtgaggcac ctatctcagc gatctgtcta tttcgttcat
     5581 ccatagttgc ctgactcccc gtcgtgtaga taactacgat acgggagggc ttaccatctg
     5641 gccccagtgc tgcaatgata ccgcgggacc cacgctcacc ggctccagat ttatcagcaa
     5701 taaaccagcc agccggaagg gccgagcgca gaagtggtcc tgcaacttta tccgcctcca
     5761 tccagtctat taattgttgc cgggaagcta gagtaagtag ttcgccagtt aatagtttgc
     5821 gcaacgttgt tgccattgct acaggcatcg tggtgtcacg ctcgtcgttt ggtatggctt
     5881 cattcagctc cggttcccaa cgatcaaggc gagttacatg atcccccatg ttgtgcaaaa
     5941 aagcggttag ctccttcggt cctccgatcg ttgtcagaag taagttggcc gcagtgttat
     6001 cactcatggt tatggcagca ctgcataatt ctcttactgt catgccatcc gtaagatgct
     6061 tttctgtgac tggtgagtac tcaaccaagt cattctgaga atagtgtatg cggcgaccga
     6121 gttgctcttg cccggcgtca atacgggata ataccgcgcc acatagcaga actttaaaag
     6181 tgctcatcat tggaaaacgt tcttcggggc gaaaactctc aaggatctta ccgctgttga
     6241 gatccagttc gatgtaaccc actcgtgcac ccaactgatc ttcagcatct tttactttca
     6301 ccagcgtttc tgggtgagca aaaacaggaa ggcaaaatgc cgcaaaaaag ggaataaggg
     6361 cgacacggaa atgttgaata ctcatactct tcctttttca atattattga agcatttatc
     6421 agggttattg tctcatgagc ggatacatat ttgaatgtat ttagaaaaat aaacaaatag
     6481 gggttccgcg cacatttccc cgaaaagtgc cacctgtcat gaccaaaatc ccttaacgtg
     6541 agttttcgtt ccactgagcg tcagaccccg tagaaaagat caaaggatct tcttgagatc
     6601 ctttttttct gcgcgtaatc tgctgcttgc aaacaaaaaa accaccgcta ccagcggtgg
     6661 tttgtttgcc ggatcaagag ctaccaactc tttttccgaa ggtaactggc ttcagcagag
     6721 cgcagatacc aaatactgtt cttctagtgt agccgtagtt aggccaccac ttcaagaact
     6781 ctgtagcacc gcctacatac ctcgctctgc taatcctgtt accagtggct gctgccagtg
     6841 gcgataagtc gtgtcttacc gggttggact caagacgata gttaccggat aaggcgcagc
     6901 ggtcgggctg aacggggggt tcgtgcacac agcccagctt ggagcgaacg acctacaccg
     6961 aactgagata cctacagcgt gagctatgag aaagcgccac gcttcccgaa gggagaaagg
     7021 cggacaggta tccggtaagc ggcagggtcg gaacaggaga gcgcacgagg gagcttccag
     7081 ggggaaacgc ctggtatctt tatagtcctg tcgggtttcg ccacctctga cttgagcgtc
     7141 gatttttgtg atgctcgtca ggggggcgga gcctatggaa aaacgccagc aacgcggcct
     7201 ttttacggtt cctggccttt tgctggcctt ttgctcacat gttctttcct gcgttatccc
     7261 ctgattctgt ggataaccgt gcggccgc
//
