# Supplementary material for: A Yeast Modular Cloning (MoClo) Toolkit Expansion for Optimization of Heterologous Protein Secretion and Surface Display in Saccharomyces cerevisiae
Source: ACS Synth Biol. 2024 Mar 14;13(4):1246–58. doi: 10.1021/acssynbio.3c00743 (PMC11036508; doi:10.1021/acssynbio.3c00743)
Supplement: Supplementary file 3 — sb3c00743_si_003.zip [file sb3c00743_si_003.zip › Genebank Files- benchling_export/pYSD140.gb]

LOCUS       pYSD140                 6427 bp ds-DNA     circular     12-NOV-2023
DEFINITION  .
COMMENT     Encodes the mRuby2 fluorescent protein (Part3) without any signal
            peptide assembled with S. cerevisiae pTEF1 promoter, tTDH1
            terminator, LEU2 selectable marker and CEN/ARS yeast origin.
FEATURES             Location/Qualifiers
     misc_feature    5..10
                     /label="EcoRI Site"
                     /ApEinfo_revcolor="#c6c9d1"
                     /ApEinfo_fwdcolor="#c6c9d1"
     misc_feature    20..162
                     /label="Con1"
                     /ApEinfo_revcolor="#ffef86"
                     /ApEinfo_fwdcolor="#ffef86"
                     /ApEinfo_graphicformat="arrow_data {{0 1 2 0 0 -1} {} 0}width 5 offset 0"
     misc_feature    170..194
                     /label="Con1 scar"
                     /ApEinfo_revcolor="#ffef86"
                     /ApEinfo_fwdcolor="#ffef86"
                     /ApEinfo_graphicformat="arrow_data {{0 1 2 0 0 -1} {} 0}width 5 offset 0"
     protein_bind    195..198
                     /label="BsaI"
                     /ApEinfo_revcolor="#b1ff67"
                     /ApEinfo_fwdcolor="#b1ff67"
                     /ApEinfo_graphicformat="arrow_data {{0 1 2 0 0 -1} {} 0}width 5 offset 0"
     misc_feature    195..903
                     /label="pTEF1"
                     /ApEinfo_revcolor="#f8d3a9"
                     /ApEinfo_fwdcolor="#f8d3a9"
     misc_feature    195..903
                     /label="pYTK013 Part 2 pTEF1 [10-718]"
     promoter        199..898
                     /label="ScTEF1 Promoter"
                     /ApEinfo_revcolor="#84b0dc"
                     /ApEinfo_fwdcolor="#84b0dc"
                     /ApEinfo_graphicformat="arrow_data {{0 1 2 0 0 -1} {} 0}width 5 offset 0"
     misc_feature    904..1617
                     /label="mRuby2"
                     /ApEinfo_revcolor="#f8d3a9"
                     /ApEinfo_fwdcolor="#f8d3a9"
     CDS             905..1717
                     /label="mRuby2"
                     /ApEinfo_revcolor="#b7e6d7"
                     /ApEinfo_fwdcolor="#b7e6d7"
                     /translation="MVSKGEELIKENMRMKVVMEGSVNGHQFKCTGEGEGNPYMGTQTMRIKVIEGGPLPFAFDILATSFMYGSRTFIKYPKGIPDFFKQSFPEGFTWERVTRYEDGGVVTVMQDTSLEDGCLVYHVQVRGVNFPSNGPVMQKKTKGWEPNTEMMYPADGGLRGYTHMALKVDGGGHLSCSFVTTYRSKKTVGNIKMPGIHAVDHRLERLEESDNEMFVVQREHAVAKFAGLGGGMDELYKGSDYKDDDDKDYKDDDDKDYKDDDDKGHHHHHH*"
     misc_feature    1618..1723
                     /label="3XFLAG6XHis"
                     /ApEinfo_revcolor="#faac61"
                     /ApEinfo_fwdcolor="#faac61"
     misc_feature    1724..1951
                     /label="tTDH1"
                     /ApEinfo_revcolor="#75c6a9"
                     /ApEinfo_fwdcolor="#75c6a9"
     terminator      1728..1951
                     /label="ScTDH1 Terminator"
                     /ApEinfo_revcolor="#ff9ccd"
                     /ApEinfo_fwdcolor="#ff9ccd"
                     /ApEinfo_graphicformat="arrow_data {{0 1 2 0 0 -1} {} 0}width 5 offset 0"
     protein_bind    complement(1956..1959)
                     /label="BsmBI"
                     /ApEinfo_revcolor="#b1ff67"
                     /ApEinfo_fwdcolor="#b1ff67"
                     /ApEinfo_graphicformat="arrow_data {{0 1 2 0 0 -1} {} 0}width 5 offset 0"
     protein_bind    complement(1961..1966)
                     /label="BsmBI"
                     /ApEinfo_revcolor="#b1ff67"
                     /ApEinfo_fwdcolor="#b1ff67"
                     /ApEinfo_graphicformat="arrow_data {{0 1 2 0 0 -1} {} 0}width 5 offset 0"
     misc_feature    1967..2109
                     /label="Con2"
                     /ApEinfo_revcolor="#ffef86"
                     /ApEinfo_fwdcolor="#ffef86"
                     /ApEinfo_graphicformat="arrow_data {{0 1 2 0 0 -1} {} 0}width 5 offset 0"
     promoter        2129..2776
                     /label="LEU2 Promoter"
                     /ApEinfo_revcolor="#b1ff67"
                     /ApEinfo_fwdcolor="#b1ff67"
                     /ApEinfo_graphicformat="arrow_data {{0 1 2 0 0 -1} {} 0}width 5 offset 0"
     CDS             2777..3871
                     /label="LEU2"
                     /ApEinfo_revcolor="#7cff8c"
                     /ApEinfo_fwdcolor="#7cff8c"
                     /ApEinfo_graphicformat="arrow_data {{0 1 2 0 0 -1} {} 0}width 5 offset 0"
                     /translation="MSAPKKIVVLPGDHVGQEITAEAIKVLKAISDVRSNVKFDFENHLIGGAAIDATGVPLPDEALEASKKADAVLLGAVGGPKWGTGSVRPEQGLLKIRKELQLYANLRPCNFASDSLLDLSPIKPQFAKGTDFVVVRELVGGIYFGKRKEDDGDGVAWDSEQYTVPEVQRITRMAAFMALQHEPPLPIWSLDKANVLASSRLWRKTVEETIKNEFPTLKVQHQLIDSAAMILVKNPTHLNGIIITSNMFGDIISDEASVIPGSLGLLPSASLASLPDKNTAFGLYEPCHGSAPDLPKNKVNPIATILSAAMMLKLSLNLPEEGKAIEDAVKKVLDAGIRTGDLGGSNSTTEVGDAVAEEVKKILA*"
     terminator      3872..4045
                     /label="AgLEU2 Terminator"
                     /ApEinfo_revcolor="#b1ff67"
                     /ApEinfo_fwdcolor="#b1ff67"
                     /ApEinfo_graphicformat="arrow_data {{0 1 2 0 0 -1} {} 0}width 5 offset 0"
     rep_origin      4050..4166
                     /label="CEN6"
                     /ApEinfo_revcolor="#d6b295"
                     /ApEinfo_fwdcolor="#d6b295"
                     /ApEinfo_graphicformat="arrow_data {{0 1 2 0 0 -1} {} 0}width 5 offset 0"
     rep_origin      4167..4557
                     /label="ARS4"
                     /ApEinfo_revcolor="#b4abac"
                     /ApEinfo_fwdcolor="#b4abac"
                     /ApEinfo_graphicformat="arrow_data {{0 1 2 0 0 -1} {} 0}width 5 offset 0"
     misc_feature    4562..4569
                     /label="NotI site"
                     /ApEinfo_revcolor="#75c6a9"
                     /ApEinfo_fwdcolor="#75c6a9"
     terminator      complement(4570..4666)
                     /label="AmpR Terminator"
                     /ApEinfo_revcolor="#f58a5e"
                     /ApEinfo_fwdcolor="#f58a5e"
                     /ApEinfo_graphicformat="arrow_data {{0 1 2 0 0 -1} {} 0}width 5 offset 0"
     CDS             complement(4667..5524)
                     /label="AmpR"
                     /ApEinfo_revcolor="#9f4240"
                     /ApEinfo_fwdcolor="#9f4240"
                     /ApEinfo_graphicformat="arrow_data {{0 1 2 0 0 -1} {} 0}width 5 offset 0"
                     /translation="MSIQHFRVALIPFFAAFCLPVFAHPETLVKVKDAEDQLGARVGYIELDLNSGKILESFRPEERFPMMSTFKVLLCGAVLSRIDAGQEQLGRRIHYSQNDLVEYSPVTEKHLTDGMTVRELCSAAITMSDNTAANLLLTTIGGPKELTAFLHNMGDHVTRLDRWEPELNEAIPNDERDTTMPVAMATTLRKLLTGELLTLASRQQLIDWMEADKVAGPLLRSALPAGWFIADKSGAGERGSRGIIAALGPDGKPSRIVVIYTTGSQATMDERNRQIAEIGASLIKHW"
     promoter        complement(5525..5655)
                     /label="AmpR Promoter"
                     /ApEinfo_revcolor="#f58a5e"
                     /ApEinfo_fwdcolor="#f58a5e"
                     /ApEinfo_graphicformat="arrow_data {{0 1 2 0 0 -1} {} 0}width 5 offset 0"
     rep_origin      complement(5656..6419)
                     /label="ColE1"
                     /ApEinfo_revcolor="#7f7f7f"
                     /ApEinfo_fwdcolor="#7f7f7f"
                     /ApEinfo_graphicformat="arrow_data {{0 1 2 0 0 -1} {} 0}width 5 offset 0"
     misc_feature    6420..6427
                     /label="NotI site"
                     /ApEinfo_revcolor="#f58a5e"
                     /ApEinfo_fwdcolor="#f58a5e"
ORIGIN
        1 ccctgaattc gcatctagaa cggggtcatc acggctcatc atgcgccaaa caaatgtgtg
       61 caatacacgc tcggatgact gcatgatgac cgcactgact ggggacagca gatccaccta
      121 agcctgtgag agaagcagac acccgacaga tcaaggcagt tacgtctcac caaaccagat
      181 gtcaacacag ctacaacgcc ttgccaacag ggagttcttc agagacatgg aggctcaaaa
      241 cgaaattatt gacagcctag acatcaatag tcatacaaca gaaagcgacc acccaacttt
      301 ggctgataat agcgtataaa caatgcatac tttgtacgtt caaaatacaa tgcagtagat
      361 atatttatgc atattacata taatacatat cacataggaa gcaacaggcg cgttggactt
      421 ttaattttcg aggaccgcga atccttacat cacacccaat cccccacaag tgatccccca
      481 cacaccatag cttcaaaatg tttctactcc ttttttactc ttccagattt tctcggactc
      541 cgcgcatcgc cgtaccactt caaaacaccc aagcacagca tactaaattt cccctctttc
      601 ttcctctagg gtgtcgttaa ttacccgtac taaaggtttg gaaaagaaaa aagacaccgc
      661 ctcgtttctt tttcttcgtc gaaaaaggca ataaaaattt ttatcacgtt tctttttctt
      721 gaaaattttt ttttttgatt tttttctctt tcgatgacct cccattgata tttaagttaa
      781 taaacggtca tcaatttctc aagtttcagt ttcatttttc ttgttctatt acaacttttt
      841 ttacttcttg ctcattagaa agaaagcata gcaatctaat ctaagtttta attacaaaag
      901 atctatggtg tccaaaggag aggagttaat caaggaaaac atgagaatga aagttgtcat
      961 ggagggctcc gttaatggtc accaattcaa gtgtacaggg gaaggtgaag gtaatcctta
     1021 catgggtaca caaactatga gaattaaagt aattgaaggc ggaccactac catttgcatt
     1081 tgacattctg gcaacgtcat tcatgtacgg atcacgaact ttcatcaagt accctaaagg
     1141 tataccagac tttttcaagc aatcttttcc agagggtttt acatgggaaa gggttacaag
     1201 atacgaagat gggggtgtcg tcacagttat gcaagatact tcattagaag atggctgcct
     1261 tgtctatcat gtgcaagtaa gaggggtgaa ttttccttct aacggacctg tgatgcagaa
     1321 aaagaccaaa ggttgggaac caaatactga aatgatgtac ccagctgatg gaggtttgag
     1381 aggctacaca cacatggcgc ttaaagttga tggtggaggt catttgtctt gtagttttgt
     1441 taccacttat cgttctaaaa agactgttgg caatatcaaa atgccaggaa tacatgctgt
     1501 agaccacaga ctagaaagac tcgaagagag cgataacgaa atgttcgttg tacagagaga
     1561 gcatgccgta gccaaatttg ctggcttagg cggtggtatg gatgaattgt ataagggatc
     1621 cgattacaag gacgatgatg ataaggacta caaagatgat gatgacaaag attataagga
     1681 cgatgatgat aaaggtcatc atcatcatca tcactaactc gagtggcata aagcaatctt
     1741 gatgaggata atgatttttt tttgaatata cataaatact accgtttttc tgctagattt
     1801 tgtgatgacg taaataagta catattactt tttaagccaa gacaagatta agcattaact
     1861 ttaccctttt ctttctaagt ttcaatatta gttatcactg tttaaaagtt atggcgagaa
     1921 cgtcggcggt taaaatatat taccctgaac ggctggatgt gagacgataa atcgcagcca
     1981 agtgagtgaa tagatgacgc accacggtca gacacggcca catcgtatct cacaggagca
     2041 agcgcgatag gagcactcac acatagtacg gtgatccgct gactcctttg cccaaataag
     2101 acgtgagcca ctagtgcact gcagtacatc gaggagaact tctagtatat ctacatacct
     2161 aatattattg ccttattaaa aatggaatcc caacaattac atcaaaatcc acattctctt
     2221 caaaatcaat tgtcctgtac ttccttgttc atgtgtgttc aaaaacgtta tatttatagg
     2281 ataattatac tctatttctc aacaagtaat tggttgtttg gccgagcggt ctaaggcgcc
     2341 tgattcaaga aatatcttga ccgcagttaa ctgtgggaat actcaggtat cgtaagatgc
     2401 aagagttcga atctcttagc aaccattatt tttttcctca acataacgag aacacacagg
     2461 ggcgctatcg cacagaatca aattcgatga ctggaaattt tttgttaatt tcagaggtcg
     2521 cctgacgcat ataccttttt caactgaaaa attgggagaa aaaggaaagg tgagagcgcc
     2581 ggaaccggct tttcatatag aatagagaag cgttcatgac taaatgcttg catcacaata
     2641 cttgaagttg acaatattat ttaaggacct attgtttttt ccaataggtg gttagcaatc
     2701 gtcttacttt ctaacttttc ttacctttta catttcagca atatatatat atatatttca
     2761 aggatatacc attctaatgt ctgcccctaa gaagatcgtc gttttgccag gtgaccacgt
     2821 tggtcaagaa atcacagccg aagccattaa ggttcttaaa gctatttctg atgttcgttc
     2881 caatgtcaag ttcgatttcg aaaatcattt aattggtggt gctgctatcg atgctacagg
     2941 tgttccactt ccagatgagg cgctggaagc ctccaagaag gctgatgccg ttttgttagg
     3001 tgctgtgggt ggtcctaaat ggggaaccgg tagtgttaga cctgaacaag gtttactaaa
     3061 aatccgtaaa gaacttcaat tgtacgccaa cttaagacca tgtaactttg catccgactc
     3121 tcttttagac ttatctccaa tcaagccaca atttgctaaa ggtactgact tcgttgttgt
     3181 cagagaatta gtgggaggta tttactttgg taagagaaag gaggacgatg gtgatggtgt
     3241 cgcttgggat agtgaacaat acaccgttcc agaagtgcaa agaatcacaa gaatggccgc
     3301 tttcatggcc ctacaacatg agccaccatt gcctatttgg tccttggata aagctaatgt
     3361 tttggcctct tcaagattat ggagaaaaac tgtggaggaa accatcaaga acgaatttcc
     3421 tacattgaag gttcaacatc aattgattga ttctgccgcc atgatcctag ttaagaaccc
     3481 aacccaccta aatggtatta taatcaccag caacatgttt ggtgatatca tctccgatga
     3541 agcctccgtt atcccaggtt ccttgggttt gttgccatct gcgtccttgg cctctttgcc
     3601 agacaagaac accgcatttg gtttgtacga accatgccac ggttctgctc cagatttgcc
     3661 aaagaataag gtcaacccta tcgccactat cttgtctgct gcaatgatgt tgaaattgtc
     3721 attgaacttg cctgaagaag gtaaggccat tgaagatgca gttaaaaagg ttttggatgc
     3781 aggtatcaga actggtgatt taggtggttc caacagtacc accgaagtcg gtgatgctgt
     3841 cgccgaagaa gttaagaaaa tccttgctta acctggagga cccttctctt tagactattc
     3901 tactcttatg cacgtaaaaa attctaggaa atatgtatta actaggagta aaataaccgg
     3961 ctagtggcat tcatatagcc gtctgtttac atctacatca cacatttcga gtgtatatct
     4021 cgcaacgttg gcgttaaata ggcaggagta tcacgtgcta taaaaataat tataatttaa
     4081 attttttaat ataaatatat aaattaaaaa tagaaagtaa aaaaagaaat taaagaaaaa
     4141 atagtttttg ttttccgaag atgtaaaaga ctctaggggg atcgccaaca aatactacct
     4201 tttatcttgc tcttcctgct ctcaggtatt aatgccgaat tgtttcatct tgtctgtgta
     4261 gaaaaccaca cacgaaaatc ctgtgatttt acattttact tatcgttaat cgaatgtata
     4321 tctatttaat ctgcttttct tgtctaataa atatatatgt aaagtacgct ttttgttgaa
     4381 attttttaaa cctttgttta tttttttttc ttcattccgt aactcttcta ccttctttat
     4441 ttactttcta aaatccaaat acaaaacata aaaataaata aacacagagt aaattcccaa
     4501 attattccat cattaaaaga tacgaggcgc gtgtaagtta caggcaagcg atccgtcccg
     4561 agcggccgcg attatcaaaa aggatcttca cctagatcct tttaaattaa aaatgaagtt
     4621 ttaaatcaat ctaaagtata tatgagtaaa cttggtctga cagttaccaa tgcttaatca
     4681 gtgaggcacc tatctcagcg atctgtctat ttcgttcatc catagttgcc tgactccccg
     4741 tcgtgtagat aactacgata cgggagggct taccatctgg ccccagtgct gcaatgatac
     4801 cgcgggaccc acgctcaccg gctccagatt tatcagcaat aaaccagcca gccggaaggg
     4861 ccgagcgcag aagtggtcct gcaactttat ccgcctccat ccagtctatt aattgttgcc
     4921 gggaagctag agtaagtagt tcgccagtta atagtttgcg caacgttgtt gccattgcta
     4981 caggcatcgt ggtgtcacgc tcgtcgtttg gtatggcttc attcagctcc ggttcccaac
     5041 gatcaaggcg agttacatga tcccccatgt tgtgcaaaaa agcggttagc tccttcggtc
     5101 ctccgatcgt tgtcagaagt aagttggccg cagtgttatc actcatggtt atggcagcac
     5161 tgcataattc tcttactgtc atgccatccg taagatgctt ttctgtgact ggtgagtact
     5221 caaccaagtc attctgagaa tagtgtatgc ggcgaccgag ttgctcttgc ccggcgtcaa
     5281 tacgggataa taccgcgcca catagcagaa ctttaaaagt gctcatcatt ggaaaacgtt
     5341 cttcggggcg aaaactctca aggatcttac cgctgttgag atccagttcg atgtaaccca
     5401 ctcgtgcacc caactgatct tcagcatctt ttactttcac cagcgtttct gggtgagcaa
     5461 aaacaggaag gcaaaatgcc gcaaaaaagg gaataagggc gacacggaaa tgttgaatac
     5521 tcatactctt cctttttcaa tattattgaa gcatttatca gggttattgt ctcatgagcg
     5581 gatacatatt tgaatgtatt tagaaaaata aacaaatagg ggttccgcgc acatttcccc
     5641 gaaaagtgcc acctgtcatg accaaaatcc cttaacgtga gttttcgttc cactgagcgt
     5701 cagaccccgt agaaaagatc aaaggatctt cttgagatcc tttttttctg cgcgtaatct
     5761 gctgcttgca aacaaaaaaa ccaccgctac cagcggtggt ttgtttgccg gatcaagagc
     5821 taccaactct ttttccgaag gtaactggct tcagcagagc gcagatacca aatactgttc
     5881 ttctagtgta gccgtagtta ggccaccact tcaagaactc tgtagcaccg cctacatacc
     5941 tcgctctgct aatcctgtta ccagtggctg ctgccagtgg cgataagtcg tgtcttaccg
     6001 ggttggactc aagacgatag ttaccggata aggcgcagcg gtcgggctga acggggggtt
     6061 cgtgcacaca gcccagcttg gagcgaacga cctacaccga actgagatac ctacagcgtg
     6121 agctatgaga aagcgccacg cttcccgaag ggagaaaggc ggacaggtat ccggtaagcg
     6181 gcagggtcgg aacaggagag cgcacgaggg agcttccagg gggaaacgcc tggtatcttt
     6241 atagtcctgt cgggtttcgc cacctctgac ttgagcgtcg atttttgtga tgctcgtcag
     6301 gggggcggag cctatggaaa aacgccagca acgcggcctt tttacggttc ctggcctttt
     6361 gctggccttt tgctcacatg ttctttcctg cgttatcccc tgattctgtg gataaccgtg
     6421 cggccgc
//
