# Supplementary material for: A Yeast Modular Cloning (MoClo) Toolkit Expansion for Optimization of Heterologous Protein Secretion and Surface Display in Saccharomyces cerevisiae
Source: ACS Synth Biol. 2024 Mar 14;13(4):1246–58. doi: 10.1021/acssynbio.3c00743 (PMC11036508; doi:10.1021/acssynbio.3c00743)
Supplement: Supplementary file 3 — sb3c00743_si_003.zip [file sb3c00743_si_003.zip › Genebank Files- benchling_export/pYSD313.gb]

LOCUS       pYSD313                 7429 bp ds-DNA     circular     12-NOV-2023
DEFINITION  .
COMMENT     NEW GFP Dropout Vector (Part 1 ConL1, Part 234 GFP Dropout, Part 5
            ConR2, Part 6 LEU2, Part 7 CEN6/ARS4, Part8 AmpR CoIE1) BsaI
            assembly to replace Part 234 GFP Dropout with Part 2 pTEF1+ Part
            3A+ MF(alpha1) + Part3B+ mRUBY2 + Part 4A 6XHis3XFLAG + Part4B
            tTDH1
FEATURES             Location/Qualifiers
     misc_feature    5..10
                     /label="EcoRI Site"
                     /ApEinfo_revcolor="#c6c9d1"
                     /ApEinfo_fwdcolor="#c6c9d1"
     misc_feature    20..162
                     /label="Con1"
                     /ApEinfo_revcolor="#ffef86"
                     /ApEinfo_fwdcolor="#ffef86"
                     /ApEinfo_graphicformat="arrow_data {{0 1 2 0 0 -1} {} 0}width 5 offset 0"
     misc_feature    170..194
                     /label="Con1 scar"
                     /ApEinfo_revcolor="#ffef86"
                     /ApEinfo_fwdcolor="#ffef86"
                     /ApEinfo_graphicformat="arrow_data {{0 1 2 0 0 -1} {} 0}width 5 offset 0"
     protein_bind    195..198
                     /label="BsaI"
                     /ApEinfo_revcolor="#b1ff67"
                     /ApEinfo_fwdcolor="#b1ff67"
                     /ApEinfo_graphicformat="arrow_data {{0 1 2 0 0 -1} {} 0}width 5 offset 0"
     misc_feature    195..903
                     /label="pYTK013 Part 2 pTEF1 [10-718]"
     promoter        199..898
                     /label="ScTEF1 Promoter"
                     /ApEinfo_revcolor="#84b0dc"
                     /ApEinfo_fwdcolor="#84b0dc"
                     /ApEinfo_graphicformat="arrow_data {{0 1 2 0 0 -1} {} 0}width 5 offset 0"
     misc_feature    905..957
                     /label="AGA2"
                     /ApEinfo_revcolor="#f8d3a9"
                     /ApEinfo_fwdcolor="#f8d3a9"
     CDS             905..1675
                     /ApEinfo_revcolor="#84b0dc"
                     /ApEinfo_fwdcolor="#84b0dc"
                     /translation="MMQLLRCFSIFSVIASVLAVSKGEELIKENMRMKVVMEGSVNGHQFKCTGEGEGNPYMGTQTMRIKVIEGGPLPFAFDILATSFMYGSRTFIKYPKGIPDFFKQSFPEGFTWERVTRYEDGGVVTVMQDTSLEDGCLVYHVQVRGVNFPSNGPVMQKKTKGWEPNTEMMYPADGGLRGYTHMALKVDGGGHLSCSFVTTYRSKKTVGNIKMPGIHAVDHRLERLEESDNEMFVVQREHAVAKFAGLGGGMDELYKGS"
     misc_feature    958..1671
                     /label="mRuby2 3B+"
                     /ApEinfo_revcolor="#85dae9"
                     /ApEinfo_fwdcolor="#85dae9"
     misc_feature    1672..1675
                     /label="BsaI"
                     /ApEinfo_revcolor="#c6c9d1"
                     /ApEinfo_fwdcolor="#c6c9d1"
     misc_feature    1676..1705
                     /label="GGGGSGGGGS Linker"
                     /ApEinfo_revcolor="#b7e6d7"
                     /ApEinfo_fwdcolor="#b7e6d7"
     CDS             1676..1705
                     /ApEinfo_revcolor="#84b0dc"
                     /ApEinfo_fwdcolor="#84b0dc"
                     /translation="GGGGSGGGGS"
     misc_feature    1706..1732
                     /label="HA tag"
                     /ApEinfo_revcolor="#c6c9d1"
                     /ApEinfo_fwdcolor="#c6c9d1"
     CDS             1706..1732
                     /ApEinfo_revcolor="#84b0dc"
                     /ApEinfo_fwdcolor="#84b0dc"
                     /translation="YPYDVPDYA"
     misc_feature    1733..1752
                     /label="TEV protease site"
                     /ApEinfo_revcolor="#d6b295"
                     /ApEinfo_fwdcolor="#d6b295"
     CDS             1733..1752
                     /ApEinfo_revcolor="#84b0dc"
                     /ApEinfo_fwdcolor="#84b0dc"
                     /translation="KENLYF"
     CDS             1751..1756
                     /ApEinfo_revcolor="#84b0dc"
                     /ApEinfo_fwdcolor="#84b0dc"
                     /translation="QS"
     misc_feature    1753..1756
                     /label="atct overhang 2join2 linker-HA-TEV"
                     /ApEinfo_revcolor="#d59687"
                     /ApEinfo_fwdcolor="#d59687"
                     /note="to join display anchor to the link-HA-TEV cassette"
     misc_feature    1757..2719
                     /label="SED1 Anchor"
                     /ApEinfo_revcolor="#84b0dc"
                     /ApEinfo_fwdcolor="#84b0dc"
     CDS             1757..2719
                     /ApEinfo_revcolor="#84b0dc"
                     /ApEinfo_fwdcolor="#84b0dc"
                     /translation="QFSNSTSASSTDVTSSSSISTSSGSVTITSSEAPESDNGTSTAAPTETSTEAPTTAIPTNGTSTEAPTTAIPTNGTSTEAPTDTTTEAPTTALPTNGTSTEAPTDTTTEAPTTGLPTNGTTSAFPPTTSLPPSNTTTTPPYNPSTDYTTDYTVVTEYTTYCPEPTTFTTNGKTYTVTEPTTLTITDCPCTIEKPTTTSTTEYTVVTEYTTYCPEPTTFTTNGKTYTVTEPTTLTITDCPCTIEKSEAPESSVPVTESKGTTTKETGVTTKQTTANPSLTVSTVVPVSSSASSHSVVINSNGANVVVPGALGLAGVAMLFL*"
     misc_feature    2593..2598
                     /label="BsmBI site destroyed"
                     /ApEinfo_revcolor="#d59687"
                     /ApEinfo_fwdcolor="#d59687"
     misc_feature    2594..2597
                     /label="GTAT overhang"
                     /ApEinfo_revcolor="#f58a5e"
                     /ApEinfo_fwdcolor="#f58a5e"
     misc_feature    2720..2725
                     /label="XhoI"
                     /ApEinfo_revcolor="#b4abac"
                     /ApEinfo_fwdcolor="#b4abac"
     misc_feature    complement(2726..2729)
                     /label="tggc 4a BsaI overhang"
                     /ApEinfo_revcolor="#b7e6d7"
                     /ApEinfo_fwdcolor="#b7e6d7"
     terminator      2730..2953
                     /label="ScTDH1 Terminator"
                     /ApEinfo_revcolor="#ff9ccd"
                     /ApEinfo_fwdcolor="#ff9ccd"
                     /ApEinfo_graphicformat="arrow_data {{0 1 2 0 0 -1} {} 0}width 5 offset 0"
     protein_bind    2954..2957
                     /label="BsaI"
                     /ApEinfo_revcolor="#b1ff67"
                     /ApEinfo_fwdcolor="#b1ff67"
                     /ApEinfo_graphicformat="arrow_data {{0 1 2 0 0 -1} {} 0}width 5 offset 0"
     protein_bind    complement(2958..2961)
                     /label="BsmBI"
                     /ApEinfo_revcolor="#b1ff67"
                     /ApEinfo_fwdcolor="#b1ff67"
                     /ApEinfo_graphicformat="arrow_data {{0 1 2 0 0 -1} {} 0}width 5 offset 0"
     protein_bind    complement(2963..2968)
                     /label="BsmBI"
                     /ApEinfo_revcolor="#b1ff67"
                     /ApEinfo_fwdcolor="#b1ff67"
                     /ApEinfo_graphicformat="arrow_data {{0 1 2 0 0 -1} {} 0}width 5 offset 0"
     misc_feature    2969..3111
                     /label="Con2"
                     /ApEinfo_revcolor="#ffef86"
                     /ApEinfo_fwdcolor="#ffef86"
                     /ApEinfo_graphicformat="arrow_data {{0 1 2 0 0 -1} {} 0}width 5 offset 0"
     promoter        3131..3778
                     /label="LEU2 Promoter"
                     /ApEinfo_revcolor="#b1ff67"
                     /ApEinfo_fwdcolor="#b1ff67"
                     /ApEinfo_graphicformat="arrow_data {{0 1 2 0 0 -1} {} 0}width 5 offset 0"
     CDS             3779..4873
                     /label="LEU2"
                     /ApEinfo_revcolor="#7cff8c"
                     /ApEinfo_fwdcolor="#7cff8c"
                     /ApEinfo_graphicformat="arrow_data {{0 1 2 0 0 -1} {} 0}width 5 offset 0"
                     /translation="MSAPKKIVVLPGDHVGQEITAEAIKVLKAISDVRSNVKFDFENHLIGGAAIDATGVPLPDEALEASKKADAVLLGAVGGPKWGTGSVRPEQGLLKIRKELQLYANLRPCNFASDSLLDLSPIKPQFAKGTDFVVVRELVGGIYFGKRKEDDGDGVAWDSEQYTVPEVQRITRMAAFMALQHEPPLPIWSLDKANVLASSRLWRKTVEETIKNEFPTLKVQHQLIDSAAMILVKNPTHLNGIIITSNMFGDIISDEASVIPGSLGLLPSASLASLPDKNTAFGLYEPCHGSAPDLPKNKVNPIATILSAAMMLKLSLNLPEEGKAIEDAVKKVLDAGIRTGDLGGSNSTTEVGDAVAEEVKKILA*"
     terminator      4874..5047
                     /label="AgLEU2 Terminator"
                     /ApEinfo_revcolor="#b1ff67"
                     /ApEinfo_fwdcolor="#b1ff67"
                     /ApEinfo_graphicformat="arrow_data {{0 1 2 0 0 -1} {} 0}width 5 offset 0"
     misc_feature    4926..5727
                     /label="AmpR Primer R outside Seq Covered (approx) "
                     /ApEinfo_revcolor="#c7b0e3"
                     /ApEinfo_fwdcolor="#c7b0e3"
     rep_origin      5052..5168
                     /label="CEN6"
                     /ApEinfo_revcolor="#d6b295"
                     /ApEinfo_fwdcolor="#d6b295"
                     /ApEinfo_graphicformat="arrow_data {{0 1 2 0 0 -1} {} 0}width 5 offset 0"
     rep_origin      5169..5559
                     /label="ARS4"
                     /ApEinfo_revcolor="#b4abac"
                     /ApEinfo_fwdcolor="#b4abac"
                     /ApEinfo_graphicformat="arrow_data {{0 1 2 0 0 -1} {} 0}width 5 offset 0"
     misc_feature    5564..5571
                     /label="NotI site"
                     /ApEinfo_revcolor="#75c6a9"
                     /ApEinfo_fwdcolor="#75c6a9"
     terminator      complement(5572..5668)
                     /label="AmpR Terminator"
                     /ApEinfo_revcolor="#f58a5e"
                     /ApEinfo_fwdcolor="#f58a5e"
                     /ApEinfo_graphicformat="arrow_data {{0 1 2 0 0 -1} {} 0}width 5 offset 0"
     CDS             complement(5669..6526)
                     /label="AmpR"
                     /ApEinfo_revcolor="#9f4240"
                     /ApEinfo_fwdcolor="#9f4240"
                     /ApEinfo_graphicformat="arrow_data {{0 1 2 0 0 -1} {} 0}width 5 offset 0"
                     /translation="MSIQHFRVALIPFFAAFCLPVFAHPETLVKVKDAEDQLGARVGYIELDLNSGKILESFRPEERFPMMSTFKVLLCGAVLSRIDAGQEQLGRRIHYSQNDLVEYSPVTEKHLTDGMTVRELCSAAITMSDNTAANLLLTTIGGPKELTAFLHNMGDHVTRLDRWEPELNEAIPNDERDTTMPVAMATTLRKLLTGELLTLASRQQLIDWMEADKVAGPLLRSALPAGWFIADKSGAGERGSRGIIAALGPDGKPSRIVVIYTTGSQATMDERNRQIAEIGASLIKHW"
     misc_feature    6388..7187
                     /label="AmpR primer F outside Seq Covered (approx)"
                     /ApEinfo_revcolor="#c7b0e3"
                     /ApEinfo_fwdcolor="#c7b0e3"
     promoter        complement(6527..6657)
                     /label="AmpR Promoter"
                     /ApEinfo_revcolor="#f58a5e"
                     /ApEinfo_fwdcolor="#f58a5e"
                     /ApEinfo_graphicformat="arrow_data {{0 1 2 0 0 -1} {} 0}width 5 offset 0"
     rep_origin      complement(6658..7421)
                     /label="ColE1"
                     /ApEinfo_revcolor="#7f7f7f"
                     /ApEinfo_fwdcolor="#7f7f7f"
                     /ApEinfo_graphicformat="arrow_data {{0 1 2 0 0 -1} {} 0}width 5 offset 0"
     misc_feature    7422..7429
                     /label="NotI site"
                     /ApEinfo_revcolor="#f58a5e"
                     /ApEinfo_fwdcolor="#f58a5e"
ORIGIN
        1 ccctgaattc gcatctagaa cggggtcatc acggctcatc atgcgccaaa caaatgtgtg
       61 caatacacgc tcggatgact gcatgatgac cgcactgact ggggacagca gatccaccta
      121 agcctgtgag agaagcagac acccgacaga tcaaggcagt tacgtctcac caaaccagat
      181 gtcaacacag ctacaacgcc ttgccaacag ggagttcttc agagacatgg aggctcaaaa
      241 cgaaattatt gacagcctag acatcaatag tcatacaaca gaaagcgacc acccaacttt
      301 ggctgataat agcgtataaa caatgcatac tttgtacgtt caaaatacaa tgcagtagat
      361 atatttatgc atattacata taatacatat cacataggaa gcaacaggcg cgttggactt
      421 ttaattttcg aggaccgcga atccttacat cacacccaat cccccacaag tgatccccca
      481 cacaccatag cttcaaaatg tttctactcc ttttttactc ttccagattt tctcggactc
      541 cgcgcatcgc cgtaccactt caaaacaccc aagcacagca tactaaattt cccctctttc
      601 ttcctctagg gtgtcgttaa ttacccgtac taaaggtttg gaaaagaaaa aagacaccgc
      661 ctcgtttctt tttcttcgtc gaaaaaggca ataaaaattt ttatcacgtt tctttttctt
      721 gaaaattttt ttttttgatt tttttctctt tcgatgacct cccattgata tttaagttaa
      781 taaacggtca tcaatttctc aagtttcagt ttcatttttc ttgttctatt acaacttttt
      841 ttacttcttg ctcattagaa agaaagcata gcaatctaat ctaagtttta attacaaaag
      901 atcTATGatg cagttacttc gctgtttttc aatattttct gttattgctt cagttCtTGC
      961 Tgtgtccaaa ggagaggagt taatcaagga aaacatgaga atgaaagttg tcatggaggg
     1021 ctccgttaat ggtcaccaat tcaagtgtac aggggaaggt gaaggtaatc cttacatggg
     1081 tacacaaact atgagaatta aagtaattga aggcggacca ctaccatttg catttgacat
     1141 tctggcaacg tcattcatgt acggatcacg aactttcatc aagtacccta aaggtatacc
     1201 agactttttc aagcaatctt ttccagaggg ttttacatgg gaaagggtta caagatacga
     1261 agatgggggt gtcgtcacag ttatgcaaga tacttcatta gaagatggct gccttgtcta
     1321 tcatgtgcaa gtaagagggg tgaattttcc ttctaacgga cctgtgatgc agaaaaagac
     1381 caaaggttgg gaaccaaata ctgaaatgat gtacccagct gatggaggtt tgagaggcta
     1441 cacacacatg gcgcttaaag ttgatggtgg aggtcatttg tcttgtagtt ttgttaccac
     1501 ttatcgttct aaaaagactg ttggcaatat caaaatgcca ggaatacatg ctgtagacca
     1561 cagactagaa agactcgaag agagcgataa cgaaatgttc gttgtacaga gagagcatgc
     1621 cgtagccaaa tttgctggct taggcggtgg tatggatgaa ttgtataagg gATCCGGTGG
     1681 AGGGGGTTCT GGTGGTGGCG GATCATACCC ATACGATGTT CCAGATTACG CTAaggaaaa
     1741 tttgtatttt caatctCAAT TTTCCAACAG TACATCTGCT TCTTCCACCG ATGTCACTTC
     1801 CTCCTCTTCC ATCTCCACTT CCTCTGGCTC AGTAACTATC ACATCTTCTG AAGCTCCAGA
     1861 ATCCGACAAC GGTACCAGCA CAGCTGCACC AACTGAAACC TCAACAGAGG CTCCAACCAC
     1921 TGCTATCCCA ACTAACGGTA CCTCTACTGA AGCTCCAACC ACTGCTATCC CAACTAACGG
     1981 TACCTCTACT GAAGCTCCAA CTGATACTAC TACTGAAGCT CCAACCACCG CTCTTCCAAC
     2041 TAACGGTACT TCTACTGAAG CTCCAACTGA TACTACTACT GAAGCTCCAA CCACCGGTCT
     2101 TCCAACCAAC GGTACCACTT CAGCTTTCCC ACCAACTACA TCTTTGCCAC CAAGCAACAC
     2161 TACCACCACT CCTCCTTACA ACCCATCTAC TGACTACACC ACTGACTACA CTGTAGTCAC
     2221 TGAATATACT ACTTACTGTC CAGAACCAAC CACTTTCACC ACAAACGGTA AGACTTACAC
     2281 CGTCACTGAA CCAACCACAT TGACTATCAC TGACTGTCCA TGCACCATTG AAAAGCCAAC
     2341 AACCACATCA ACCACCGAAT ACACTGTAGT CACTGAGTAC ACTACTTACT GTCCAGAACC
     2401 AACCACTTTC ACCACAAACG GTAAGACTTA CACCGTCACT GAACCAACCA CTTTGACTAT
     2461 CACTGACTGT CCATGTACTA TTGAAAAGAG CGAAGCCCCT GAGTCTTCTG TCCCAGTTAC
     2521 CGAATCTAAG GGCACTACCA CCAAAGAAAC AGGTGTTACT ACCAAACAAA CCACAGCCAA
     2581 CCCAAGTCTA ACCGTaTCCA CAGTCGTCCC AGTTTCATCC TCTGCTTCTT CTCATTCCGT
     2641 TGTCATCAAC AGTAACGGTG CTAACGTCGT CGTTCCAGGT GCTTTAGGTT TGGCTGGTGT
     2701 TGCTATGTTA TTCTTATAAC TCGAGTGGCa taaagcaatc ttgatgagga taatgatttt
     2761 tttttgaata tacataaata ctaccgtttt tctgctagat tttgtgatga cgtaaataag
     2821 tacatattac tttttaagcc aagacaagat taagcattaa ctttaccctt ttctttctaa
     2881 gtttcaatat tagttatcac tgtttaaaag ttatggcgag aacgtcggcg gttaaaatat
     2941 attaccctga acggctggat gtgagacgat aaatcgcagc caagtgagtg aatagatgac
     3001 gcaccacggt cagacacggc cacatcgtat ctcacaggag caagcgcgat aggagcactc
     3061 acacatagta cggtgatccg ctgactcctt tgcccaaata agacgtgagc cactagtgca
     3121 ctgcagtaca tcgaggagaa cttctagtat atctacatac ctaatattat tgccttatta
     3181 aaaatggaat cccaacaatt acatcaaaat ccacattctc ttcaaaatca attgtcctgt
     3241 acttccttgt tcatgtgtgt tcaaaaacgt tatatttata ggataattat actctatttc
     3301 tcaacaagta attggttgtt tggccgagcg gtctaaggcg cctgattcaa gaaatatctt
     3361 gaccgcagtt aactgtggga atactcaggt atcgtaagat gcaagagttc gaatctctta
     3421 gcaaccatta tttttttcct caacataacg agaacacaca ggggcgctat cgcacagaat
     3481 caaattcgat gactggaaat tttttgttaa tttcagaggt cgcctgacgc atataccttt
     3541 ttcaactgaa aaattgggag aaaaaggaaa ggtgagagcg ccggaaccgg cttttcatat
     3601 agaatagaga agcgttcatg actaaatgct tgcatcacaa tacttgaagt tgacaatatt
     3661 atttaaggac ctattgtttt ttccaatagg tggttagcaa tcgtcttact ttctaacttt
     3721 tcttaccttt tacatttcag caatatatat atatatattt caaggatata ccattctaat
     3781 gtctgcccct aagaagatcg tcgttttgcc aggtgaccac gttggtcaag aaatcacagc
     3841 cgaagccatt aaggttctta aagctatttc tgatgttcgt tccaatgtca agttcgattt
     3901 cgaaaatcat ttaattggtg gtgctgctat cgatgctaca ggtgttccac ttccagatga
     3961 ggcgctggaa gcctccaaga aggctgatgc cgttttgtta ggtgctgtgg gtggtcctaa
     4021 atggggaacc ggtagtgtta gacctgaaca aggtttacta aaaatccgta aagaacttca
     4081 attgtacgcc aacttaagac catgtaactt tgcatccgac tctcttttag acttatctcc
     4141 aatcaagcca caatttgcta aaggtactga cttcgttgtt gtcagagaat tagtgggagg
     4201 tatttacttt ggtaagagaa aggaggacga tggtgatggt gtcgcttggg atagtgaaca
     4261 atacaccgtt ccagaagtgc aaagaatcac aagaatggcc gctttcatgg ccctacaaca
     4321 tgagccacca ttgcctattt ggtccttgga taaagctaat gttttggcct cttcaagatt
     4381 atggagaaaa actgtggagg aaaccatcaa gaacgaattt cctacattga aggttcaaca
     4441 tcaattgatt gattctgccg ccatgatcct agttaagaac ccaacccacc taaatggtat
     4501 tataatcacc agcaacatgt ttggtgatat catctccgat gaagcctccg ttatcccagg
     4561 ttccttgggt ttgttgccat ctgcgtcctt ggcctctttg ccagacaaga acaccgcatt
     4621 tggtttgtac gaaccatgcc acggttctgc tccagatttg ccaaagaata aggtcaaccc
     4681 tatcgccact atcttgtctg ctgcaatgat gttgaaattg tcattgaact tgcctgaaga
     4741 aggtaaggcc attgaagatg cagttaaaaa ggttttggat gcaggtatca gaactggtga
     4801 tttaggtggt tccaacagta ccaccgaagt cggtgatgct gtcgccgaag aagttaagaa
     4861 aatccttgct taacctggag gacccttctc tttagactat tctactctta tgcacgtaaa
     4921 aaattctagg aaatatgtat taactaggag taaaataacc ggctagtggc attcatatag
     4981 ccgtctgttt acatctacat cacacatttc gagtgtatat ctcgcaacgt tggcgttaaa
     5041 taggcaggag tatcacgtgc tataaaaata attataattt aaatttttta atataaatat
     5101 ataaattaaa aatagaaagt aaaaaaagaa attaaagaaa aaatagtttt tgttttccga
     5161 agatgtaaaa gactctaggg ggatcgccaa caaatactac cttttatctt gctcttcctg
     5221 ctctcaggta ttaatgccga attgtttcat cttgtctgtg tagaaaacca cacacgaaaa
     5281 tcctgtgatt ttacatttta cttatcgtta atcgaatgta tatctattta atctgctttt
     5341 cttgtctaat aaatatatat gtaaagtacg ctttttgttg aaatttttta aacctttgtt
     5401 tatttttttt tcttcattcc gtaactcttc taccttcttt atttactttc taaaatccaa
     5461 atacaaaaca taaaaataaa taaacacaga gtaaattccc aaattattcc atcattaaaa
     5521 gatacgaggc gcgtgtaagt tacaggcaag cgatccgtcc cgagcggccg cgattatcaa
     5581 aaaggatctt cacctagatc cttttaaatt aaaaatgaag ttttaaatca atctaaagta
     5641 tatatgagta aacttggtct gacagttacc aatgcttaat cagtgaggca cctatctcag
     5701 cgatctgtct atttcgttca tccatagttg cctgactccc cgtcgtgtag ataactacga
     5761 tacgggaggg cttaccatct ggccccagtg ctgcaatgat accgcgggac ccacgctcac
     5821 cggctccaga tttatcagca ataaaccagc cagccggaag ggccgagcgc agaagtggtc
     5881 ctgcaacttt atccgcctcc atccagtcta ttaattgttg ccgggaagct agagtaagta
     5941 gttcgccagt taatagtttg cgcaacgttg ttgccattgc tacaggcatc gtggtgtcac
     6001 gctcgtcgtt tggtatggct tcattcagct ccggttccca acgatcaagg cgagttacat
     6061 gatcccccat gttgtgcaaa aaagcggtta gctccttcgg tcctccgatc gttgtcagaa
     6121 gtaagttggc cgcagtgtta tcactcatgg ttatggcagc actgcataat tctcttactg
     6181 tcatgccatc cgtaagatgc ttttctgtga ctggtgagta ctcaaccaag tcattctgag
     6241 aatagtgtat gcggcgaccg agttgctctt gcccggcgtc aatacgggat aataccgcgc
     6301 cacatagcag aactttaaaa gtgctcatca ttggaaaacg ttcttcgggg cgaaaactct
     6361 caaggatctt accgctgttg agatccagtt cgatgtaacc cactcgtgca cccaactgat
     6421 cttcagcatc ttttactttc accagcgttt ctgggtgagc aaaaacagga aggcaaaatg
     6481 ccgcaaaaaa gggaataagg gcgacacgga aatgttgaat actcatactc ttcctttttc
     6541 aatattattg aagcatttat cagggttatt gtctcatgag cggatacata tttgaatgta
     6601 tttagaaaaa taaacaaata ggggttccgc gcacatttcc ccgaaaagtg ccacctgtca
     6661 tgaccaaaat cccttaacgt gagttttcgt tccactgagc gtcagacccc gtagaaaaga
     6721 tcaaaggatc ttcttgagat cctttttttc tgcgcgtaat ctgctgcttg caaacaaaaa
     6781 aaccaccgct accagcggtg gtttgtttgc cggatcaaga gctaccaact ctttttccga
     6841 aggtaactgg cttcagcaga gcgcagatac caaatactgt tcttctagtg tagccgtagt
     6901 taggccacca cttcaagaac tctgtagcac cgcctacata cctcgctctg ctaatcctgt
     6961 taccagtggc tgctgccagt ggcgataagt cgtgtcttac cgggttggac tcaagacgat
     7021 agttaccgga taaggcgcag cggtcgggct gaacgggggg ttcgtgcaca cagcccagct
     7081 tggagcgaac gacctacacc gaactgagat acctacagcg tgagctatga gaaagcgcca
     7141 cgcttcccga agggagaaag gcggacaggt atccggtaag cggcagggtc ggaacaggag
     7201 agcgcacgag ggagcttcca gggggaaacg cctggtatct ttatagtcct gtcgggtttc
     7261 gccacctctg acttgagcgt cgatttttgt gatgctcgtc aggggggcgg agcctatgga
     7321 aaaacgccag caacgcggcc tttttacggt tcctggcctt ttgctggcct tttgctcaca
     7381 tgttctttcc tgcgttatcc cctgattctg tggataaccg tgcggccgc
//
