# Supplementary material for: A Yeast Modular Cloning (MoClo) Toolkit Expansion for Optimization of Heterologous Protein Secretion and Surface Display in Saccharomyces cerevisiae
Source: ACS Synth Biol. 2024 Mar 14;13(4):1246–58. doi: 10.1021/acssynbio.3c00743 (PMC11036508; doi:10.1021/acssynbio.3c00743)
Supplement: Supplementary file 3 — sb3c00743_si_003.zip [file sb3c00743_si_003.zip › Genebank Files- benchling_export/pYSD099.gb]

LOCUS       pYSD099                 5700 bp ds-DNA     circular     12-NOV-2023
DEFINITION  .
COMMENT     A MoClo Yeast Toolkit LEU2, CEN/ARS empty vector (GFP dropout).
            Contains ConL1, part234 GFP dropout, ConR2, LEU2, CEN6/ARS4,
            AmpR-ColE1.
FEATURES             Location/Qualifiers
     misc_feature    1..194
                     /label="ConL1"
                     /ApEinfo_revcolor="#ffef86"
                     /ApEinfo_fwdcolor="#ffef86"
     misc_feature    195..1224
                     /label="Part234r GFP Dropout"
                     /ApEinfo_revcolor="#d6b295"
                     /ApEinfo_fwdcolor="#d6b295"
     protein_bind    complement(200..205)
                     /label="BsaI"
                     /ApEinfo_revcolor="#b1ff67"
                     /ApEinfo_fwdcolor="#b1ff67"
                     /label="BsaI(1)"
                     /ApEinfo_graphicformat="arrow_data {{0 1 2 0 0 -1} {} 0}width 5 offset 0"
     promoter        206..335
                     /label="BBa_J72163 GlpT Promoter"
                     /ApEinfo_revcolor="#b1ff67"
                     /ApEinfo_fwdcolor="#b1ff67"
                     /ApEinfo_graphicformat="arrow_data {{0 1 2 0 0 -1} {} 0}width 5 offset 0"
     RBS             336..371
                     /label="sfGFP Ribosome Binding Site"
                     /ApEinfo_revcolor="#b1ff67"
                     /ApEinfo_fwdcolor="#b1ff67"
                     /ApEinfo_graphicformat="arrow_data {{0 1 2 0 0 -1} {} 0}width 5 offset 0"
     CDS             372..1088
                     /label="sfGFP"
                     /ApEinfo_revcolor="#34ff03"
                     /ApEinfo_fwdcolor="#34ff03"
                     /ApEinfo_graphicformat="arrow_data {{0 1 2 0 0 -1} {} 0}width 5 offset 0"
                     /translation="MRKGEELFTGVVPILVELDGDVNGHKFSVRGEGEGDATNGKLTLKFICTTGKLPVPWPTLVTTLTYGVQCFARYPDHMKQHDFFKSAMPEGYVQERTISFKDDGTYKTRAEVKFEGDTLVNRIELKGIDFKEDGNILGHKLEYNFNSHNVYITADKQKNGIKANFKIRHNVEDGSVQLADHYQQNTPIGDGPVLLPDNHYLSTQSVLSKDPNEKRDHMVLLEFVTAAGITHGMDELYK*"
     terminator      1089..1217
                     /label="BBa_B0015 Terminator"
                     /ApEinfo_revcolor="#b1ff67"
                     /ApEinfo_fwdcolor="#b1ff67"
                     /ApEinfo_graphicformat="arrow_data {{0 1 2 0 0 -1} {} 0}width 5 offset 0"
     protein_bind    1218..1223
                     /label="BsaI"
                     /ApEinfo_revcolor="#b1ff67"
                     /ApEinfo_fwdcolor="#b1ff67"
                     /ApEinfo_graphicformat="arrow_data {{0 1 2 0 0 -1} {} 0}width 5 offset 0"
     protein_bind    1225..1228
                     /label="BsaI"
                     /ApEinfo_revcolor="#b1ff67"
                     /ApEinfo_fwdcolor="#b1ff67"
                     /ApEinfo_graphicformat="arrow_data {{0 1 2 0 0 -1} {} 0}width 5 offset 0"
     misc_feature    1225..1397
                     /label="ConR2"
                     /ApEinfo_revcolor="#9eafd2"
                     /ApEinfo_fwdcolor="#9eafd2"
     protein_bind    complement(1229..1232)
                     /label="BsmBI"
                     /ApEinfo_revcolor="#b1ff67"
                     /ApEinfo_fwdcolor="#b1ff67"
                     /ApEinfo_graphicformat="arrow_data {{0 1 2 0 0 -1} {} 0}width 5 offset 0"
     misc_feature    1398..3318
                     /label="LEU2"
                     /ApEinfo_revcolor="#d59687"
                     /ApEinfo_fwdcolor="#d59687"
     promoter        1402..2049
                     /label="LEU2 Promoter"
                     /ApEinfo_revcolor="#b1ff67"
                     /ApEinfo_fwdcolor="#b1ff67"
                     /ApEinfo_graphicformat="arrow_data {{0 1 2 0 0 -1} {} 0}width 5 offset 0"
     CDS             2050..3144
                     /label="LEU2"
                     /ApEinfo_revcolor="#7cff8c"
                     /ApEinfo_fwdcolor="#7cff8c"
                     /ApEinfo_graphicformat="arrow_data {{0 1 2 0 0 -1} {} 0}width 5 offset 0"
                     /translation="MSAPKKIVVLPGDHVGQEITAEAIKVLKAISDVRSNVKFDFENHLIGGAAIDATGVPLPDEALEASKKADAVLLGAVGGPKWGTGSVRPEQGLLKIRKELQLYANLRPCNFASDSLLDLSPIKPQFAKGTDFVVVRELVGGIYFGKRKEDDGDGVAWDSEQYTVPEVQRITRMAAFMALQHEPPLPIWSLDKANVLASSRLWRKTVEETIKNEFPTLKVQHQLIDSAAMILVKNPTHLNGIIITSNMFGDIISDEASVIPGSLGLLPSASLASLPDKNTAFGLYEPCHGSAPDLPKNKVNPIATILSAAMMLKLSLNLPEEGKAIEDAVKKVLDAGIRTGDLGGSNSTTEVGDAVAEEVKKILA*"
     terminator      3145..3318
                     /label="AgLEU2 Terminator"
                     /ApEinfo_revcolor="#b1ff67"
                     /ApEinfo_fwdcolor="#b1ff67"
                     /ApEinfo_graphicformat="arrow_data {{0 1 2 0 0 -1} {} 0}width 5 offset 0"
     misc_feature    3197..3998
                     /label="AmpR Primer R outside Seq Covered (approx) "
                     /ApEinfo_revcolor="#c7b0e3"
                     /ApEinfo_fwdcolor="#c7b0e3"
     misc_feature    3319..3830
                     /label="CEN6/ARS4"
                     /ApEinfo_revcolor="#84b0dc"
                     /ApEinfo_fwdcolor="#84b0dc"
     rep_origin      3323..3439
                     /label="CEN6"
                     /ApEinfo_revcolor="#d6b295"
                     /ApEinfo_fwdcolor="#d6b295"
                     /ApEinfo_graphicformat="arrow_data {{0 1 2 0 0 -1} {} 0}width 5 offset 0"
     rep_origin      3440..3830
                     /label="ARS4"
                     /ApEinfo_revcolor="#b4abac"
                     /ApEinfo_fwdcolor="#b4abac"
                     /ApEinfo_graphicformat="arrow_data {{0 1 2 0 0 -1} {} 0}width 5 offset 0"
     misc_feature    3831..5700
                     /label="AmpR-ColE1"
                     /ApEinfo_revcolor="#ffef86"
                     /ApEinfo_fwdcolor="#ffef86"
     misc_feature    3835..3842
                     /label="NotI site"
                     /ApEinfo_revcolor="#75c6a9"
                     /ApEinfo_fwdcolor="#75c6a9"
     terminator      complement(3843..3939)
                     /label="AmpR Terminator"
                     /ApEinfo_revcolor="#f58a5e"
                     /ApEinfo_fwdcolor="#f58a5e"
                     /ApEinfo_graphicformat="arrow_data {{0 1 2 0 0 -1} {} 0}width 5 offset 0"
     CDS             complement(3940..4797)
                     /label="AmpR"
                     /ApEinfo_revcolor="#9f4240"
                     /ApEinfo_fwdcolor="#9f4240"
                     /ApEinfo_graphicformat="arrow_data {{0 1 2 0 0 -1} {} 0}width 5 offset 0"
                     /translation="MSIQHFRVALIPFFAAFCLPVFAHPETLVKVKDAEDQLGARVGYIELDLNSGKILESFRPEERFPMMSTFKVLLCGAVLSRIDAGQEQLGRRIHYSQNDLVEYSPVTEKHLTDGMTVRELCSAAITMSDNTAANLLLTTIGGPKELTAFLHNMGDHVTRLDRWEPELNEAIPNDERDTTMPVAMATTLRKLLTGELLTLASRQQLIDWMEADKVAGPLLRSALPAGWFIADKSGAGERGSRGIIAALGPDGKPSRIVVIYTTGSQATMDERNRQIAEIGASLIKHW"
     misc_feature    4659..5458
                     /label="AmpR primer F outside Seq Covered (approx)"
                     /ApEinfo_revcolor="#c7b0e3"
                     /ApEinfo_fwdcolor="#c7b0e3"
     promoter        complement(4798..4928)
                     /label="AmpR Promoter"
                     /ApEinfo_revcolor="#f58a5e"
                     /ApEinfo_fwdcolor="#f58a5e"
                     /ApEinfo_graphicformat="arrow_data {{0 1 2 0 0 -1} {} 0}width 5 offset 0"
     rep_origin      complement(4929..5692)
                     /label="ColE1"
                     /ApEinfo_revcolor="#7f7f7f"
                     /ApEinfo_fwdcolor="#7f7f7f"
                     /ApEinfo_graphicformat="arrow_data {{0 1 2 0 0 -1} {} 0}width 5 offset 0"
     misc_feature    5693..5700
                     /label="NotI site"
                     /ApEinfo_revcolor="#f58a5e"
                     /ApEinfo_fwdcolor="#f58a5e"
ORIGIN
        1 ccctgaattc gcatctagaa cggggtcatc acggctcatc atgcgccaaa caaatgtgtg
       61 caatacacgc tcggatgact gcatgatgac cgcactgact ggggacagca gatccaccta
      121 agcctgtgag agaagcagac acccgacaga tcaaggcagt tacgtctcac caaaccagat
      181 gtcaacacag ctacaacgtg agaccgaaag tgaaacgtga tttcatgcgt cattttgaac
      241 attttgtaaa tcttatttaa taatgtgtgc ggcaattcac atttaattta tgaatgtttt
      301 cttaacatcg cggcaactca agaaacggca ggttcggatc ttagctacta gagaaagagg
      361 agaaatacta gatgcgtaaa ggcgaagagc tgttcactgg tgtcgtccct attctggtgg
      421 aactggatgg tgatgtcaac ggtcataagt tttccgtgcg tggcgagggt gaaggtgacg
      481 caactaatgg taaactgacg ctgaagttca tctgtactac tggtaaactg ccggttcctt
      541 ggccgactct ggtaacgacg ctgacttatg gtgttcagtg ctttgctcgt tatccggacc
      601 atatgaagca gcatgacttc ttcaagtccg ccatgccgga aggctatgtg caggaacgca
      661 cgatttcctt taaggatgac ggcacgtaca aaacgcgtgc ggaagtgaaa tttgaaggcg
      721 ataccctggt aaaccgcatt gagctgaaag gcattgactt taaagaggac ggcaatatcc
      781 tgggccataa gctggaatac aattttaaca gccacaatgt ttacatcacc gccgataaac
      841 aaaaaaatgg cattaaagcg aattttaaaa ttcgccacaa cgtggaggat ggcagcgtgc
      901 agctggctga tcactaccag caaaacactc caatcggtga tggtcctgtt ctgctgccag
      961 acaatcacta tctgagcacg caaagcgttc tgtctaaaga tccgaacgag aaacgcgatc
     1021 atatggttct gctggagttc gtaaccgcag cgggcatcac gcatggtatg gatgaactgt
     1081 acaaatgacc aggcatcaaa taaaacgaaa ggctcagtcg aaagactggg cctttcgttt
     1141 tatctgttgt ttgtcggtga acgctctcta ctagagtcac actggctcac cttcgggtgg
     1201 gcctttctgc gtttataggt ctcagctgga tgtgagacga taaatcgcag ccaagtgagt
     1261 gaatagatga cgcaccacgg tcagacacgg ccacatcgta tctcacagga gcaagcgcga
     1321 taggagcact cacacatagt acggtgatcc gctgactcct ttgcccaaat aagacgtgag
     1381 ccactagtgc actgcagtac atcgaggaga acttctagta tatctacata cctaatatta
     1441 ttgccttatt aaaaatggaa tcccaacaat tacatcaaaa tccacattct cttcaaaatc
     1501 aattgtcctg tacttccttg ttcatgtgtg ttcaaaaacg ttatatttat aggataatta
     1561 tactctattt ctcaacaagt aattggttgt ttggccgagc ggtctaaggc gcctgattca
     1621 agaaatatct tgaccgcagt taactgtggg aatactcagg tatcgtaaga tgcaagagtt
     1681 cgaatctctt agcaaccatt atttttttcc tcaacataac gagaacacac aggggcgcta
     1741 tcgcacagaa tcaaattcga tgactggaaa ttttttgtta atttcagagg tcgcctgacg
     1801 catatacctt tttcaactga aaaattggga gaaaaaggaa aggtgagagc gccggaaccg
     1861 gcttttcata tagaatagag aagcgttcat gactaaatgc ttgcatcaca atacttgaag
     1921 ttgacaatat tatttaagga cctattgttt tttccaatag gtggttagca atcgtcttac
     1981 tttctaactt ttcttacctt ttacatttca gcaatatata tatatatatt tcaaggatat
     2041 accattctaa tgtctgcccc taagaagatc gtcgttttgc caggtgacca cgttggtcaa
     2101 gaaatcacag ccgaagccat taaggttctt aaagctattt ctgatgttcg ttccaatgtc
     2161 aagttcgatt tcgaaaatca tttaattggt ggtgctgcta tcgatgctac aggtgttcca
     2221 cttccagatg aggcgctgga agcctccaag aaggctgatg ccgttttgtt aggtgctgtg
     2281 ggtggtccta aatggggaac cggtagtgtt agacctgaac aaggtttact aaaaatccgt
     2341 aaagaacttc aattgtacgc caacttaaga ccatgtaact ttgcatccga ctctctttta
     2401 gacttatctc caatcaagcc acaatttgct aaaggtactg acttcgttgt tgtcagagaa
     2461 ttagtgggag gtatttactt tggtaagaga aaggaggacg atggtgatgg tgtcgcttgg
     2521 gatagtgaac aatacaccgt tccagaagtg caaagaatca caagaatggc cgctttcatg
     2581 gccctacaac atgagccacc attgcctatt tggtccttgg ataaagctaa tgttttggcc
     2641 tcttcaagat tatggagaaa aactgtggag gaaaccatca agaacgaatt tcctacattg
     2701 aaggttcaac atcaattgat tgattctgcc gccatgatcc tagttaagaa cccaacccac
     2761 ctaaatggta ttataatcac cagcaacatg tttggtgata tcatctccga tgaagcctcc
     2821 gttatcccag gttccttggg tttgttgcca tctgcgtcct tggcctcttt gccagacaag
     2881 aacaccgcat ttggtttgta cgaaccatgc cacggttctg ctccagattt gccaaagaat
     2941 aaggtcaacc ctatcgccac tatcttgtct gctgcaatga tgttgaaatt gtcattgaac
     3001 ttgcctgaag aaggtaaggc cattgaagat gcagttaaaa aggttttgga tgcaggtatc
     3061 agaactggtg atttaggtgg ttccaacagt accaccgaag tcggtgatgc tgtcgccgaa
     3121 gaagttaaga aaatccttgc ttaacctgga ggacccttct ctttagacta ttctactctt
     3181 atgcacgtaa aaaattctag gaaatatgta ttaactagga gtaaaataac cggctagtgg
     3241 cattcatata gccgtctgtt tacatctaca tcacacattt cgagtgtata tctcgcaacg
     3301 ttggcgttaa ataggcagga gtatcacgtg ctataaaaat aattataatt taaatttttt
     3361 aatataaata tataaattaa aaatagaaag taaaaaaaga aattaaagaa aaaatagttt
     3421 ttgttttccg aagatgtaaa agactctagg gggatcgcca acaaatacta ccttttatct
     3481 tgctcttcct gctctcaggt attaatgccg aattgtttca tcttgtctgt gtagaaaacc
     3541 acacacgaaa atcctgtgat tttacatttt acttatcgtt aatcgaatgt atatctattt
     3601 aatctgcttt tcttgtctaa taaatatata tgtaaagtac gctttttgtt gaaatttttt
     3661 aaacctttgt ttattttttt ttcttcattc cgtaactctt ctaccttctt tatttacttt
     3721 ctaaaatcca aatacaaaac ataaaaataa ataaacacag agtaaattcc caaattattc
     3781 catcattaaa agatacgagg cgcgtgtaag ttacaggcaa gcgatccgtc ccgagcggcc
     3841 gcgattatca aaaaggatct tcacctagat ccttttaaat taaaaatgaa gttttaaatc
     3901 aatctaaagt atatatgagt aaacttggtc tgacagttac caatgcttaa tcagtgaggc
     3961 acctatctca gcgatctgtc tatttcgttc atccatagtt gcctgactcc ccgtcgtgta
     4021 gataactacg atacgggagg gcttaccatc tggccccagt gctgcaatga taccgcggga
     4081 cccacgctca ccggctccag atttatcagc aataaaccag ccagccggaa gggccgagcg
     4141 cagaagtggt cctgcaactt tatccgcctc catccagtct attaattgtt gccgggaagc
     4201 tagagtaagt agttcgccag ttaatagttt gcgcaacgtt gttgccattg ctacaggcat
     4261 cgtggtgtca cgctcgtcgt ttggtatggc ttcattcagc tccggttccc aacgatcaag
     4321 gcgagttaca tgatccccca tgttgtgcaa aaaagcggtt agctccttcg gtcctccgat
     4381 cgttgtcaga agtaagttgg ccgcagtgtt atcactcatg gttatggcag cactgcataa
     4441 ttctcttact gtcatgccat ccgtaagatg cttttctgtg actggtgagt actcaaccaa
     4501 gtcattctga gaatagtgta tgcggcgacc gagttgctct tgcccggcgt caatacggga
     4561 taataccgcg ccacatagca gaactttaaa agtgctcatc attggaaaac gttcttcggg
     4621 gcgaaaactc tcaaggatct taccgctgtt gagatccagt tcgatgtaac ccactcgtgc
     4681 acccaactga tcttcagcat cttttacttt caccagcgtt tctgggtgag caaaaacagg
     4741 aaggcaaaat gccgcaaaaa agggaataag ggcgacacgg aaatgttgaa tactcatact
     4801 cttccttttt caatattatt gaagcattta tcagggttat tgtctcatga gcggatacat
     4861 atttgaatgt atttagaaaa ataaacaaat aggggttccg cgcacatttc cccgaaaagt
     4921 gccacctgtc atgaccaaaa tcccttaacg tgagttttcg ttccactgag cgtcagaccc
     4981 cgtagaaaag atcaaaggat cttcttgaga tccttttttt ctgcgcgtaa tctgctgctt
     5041 gcaaacaaaa aaaccaccgc taccagcggt ggtttgtttg ccggatcaag agctaccaac
     5101 tctttttccg aaggtaactg gcttcagcag agcgcagata ccaaatactg ttcttctagt
     5161 gtagccgtag ttaggccacc acttcaagaa ctctgtagca ccgcctacat acctcgctct
     5221 gctaatcctg ttaccagtgg ctgctgccag tggcgataag tcgtgtctta ccgggttgga
     5281 ctcaagacga tagttaccgg ataaggcgca gcggtcgggc tgaacggggg gttcgtgcac
     5341 acagcccagc ttggagcgaa cgacctacac cgaactgaga tacctacagc gtgagctatg
     5401 agaaagcgcc acgcttcccg aagggagaaa ggcggacagg tatccggtaa gcggcagggt
     5461 cggaacagga gagcgcacga gggagcttcc agggggaaac gcctggtatc tttatagtcc
     5521 tgtcgggttt cgccacctct gacttgagcg tcgatttttg tgatgctcgt caggggggcg
     5581 gagcctatgg aaaaacgcca gcaacgcggc ctttttacgg ttcctggcct tttgctggcc
     5641 ttttgctcac atgttctttc ctgcgttatc ccctgattct gtggataacc gtgcggccgc
//
