# Supplementary material for: A Yeast Modular Cloning (MoClo) Toolkit Expansion for Optimization of Heterologous Protein Secretion and Surface Display in Saccharomyces cerevisiae
Source: ACS Synth Biol. 2024 Mar 14;13(4):1246–58. doi: 10.1021/acssynbio.3c00743 (PMC11036508; doi:10.1021/acssynbio.3c00743)
Supplement: Supplementary file 3 — sb3c00743_si_003.zip [file sb3c00743_si_003.zip › Genebank Files- benchling_export/pYSD153.gb]

LOCUS       pYSD153                 6772 bp ds-DNA     circular     12-NOV-2023
DEFINITION  .
COMMENT     Encodes the mRuby2 fluorescent protein (Part3b’) with the 111AA
            SCW4 TFP (Part3a’) assembled with S. cerevisiae pTEF1 promoter,
            tTDH1 terminator, LEU2 selectable marker and CEN/ARS yeast origin.
FEATURES             Location/Qualifiers
     misc_feature    5..10
                     /label="EcoRI Site"
                     /ApEinfo_revcolor="#c6c9d1"
                     /ApEinfo_fwdcolor="#c6c9d1"
     misc_feature    20..162
                     /label="Con1"
                     /ApEinfo_revcolor="#ffef86"
                     /ApEinfo_fwdcolor="#ffef86"
                     /ApEinfo_graphicformat="arrow_data {{0 1 2 0 0 -1} {} 0}width 5 offset 0"
     misc_feature    170..194
                     /label="Con1 scar"
                     /ApEinfo_revcolor="#ffef86"
                     /ApEinfo_fwdcolor="#ffef86"
                     /ApEinfo_graphicformat="arrow_data {{0 1 2 0 0 -1} {} 0}width 5 offset 0"
     protein_bind    195..198
                     /label="BsaI"
                     /ApEinfo_revcolor="#b1ff67"
                     /ApEinfo_fwdcolor="#b1ff67"
                     /ApEinfo_graphicformat="arrow_data {{0 1 2 0 0 -1} {} 0}width 5 offset 0"
     misc_feature    195..903
                     /label="pTEF1"
                     /ApEinfo_revcolor="#faac61"
                     /ApEinfo_fwdcolor="#faac61"
     misc_feature    195..903
                     /label="pYTK013 Part 2 pTEF1 [10-718]"
     promoter        199..898
                     /label="ScTEF1 Promoter"
                     /ApEinfo_revcolor="#84b0dc"
                     /ApEinfo_fwdcolor="#84b0dc"
                     /ApEinfo_graphicformat="arrow_data {{0 1 2 0 0 -1} {} 0}width 5 offset 0"
     misc_feature    904..1248
                     /label="TFP 16-3 111 AA"
                     /ApEinfo_revcolor="#b7e6d7"
                     /ApEinfo_fwdcolor="#b7e6d7"
     misc_feature    905..1237
                     /label="SCW4 / TFP 16-3 111 AA Bae et al 2015"
                     /ApEinfo_revcolor="#ffef86"
                     /ApEinfo_fwdcolor="#ffef86"
     CDS             905..1237
                     /label="TFP16-3 111A"
                     /ApEinfo_revcolor="#84b0dc"
                     /ApEinfo_fwdcolor="#84b0dc"
                     /translation="MRLSNLIASASLLSAATLAAPANHEHKDKRAVVTTTVQKQTTIIVNGAASTPVAALEENAVVNSAPAAATSTTSSAASVATAAASSSENNSQVSAAASPASSSAATSTQSS"
     misc_feature    908..918
                     /label="BsmBI destroyed"
                     /ApEinfo_revcolor="#f58a5e"
                     /ApEinfo_fwdcolor="#f58a5e"
     misc_feature    913..913
                     /label="Mut to destroy BsmB1"
                     /ApEinfo_revcolor="#b1ff67"
                     /ApEinfo_fwdcolor="#b1ff67"
     CDS             1238..1249
                     /label="Kex2p site"
                     /ApEinfo_revcolor="#84b0dc"
                     /ApEinfo_fwdcolor="#84b0dc"
                     /translation="LDKR"
     misc_feature    1249..1962
                     /label="mRuby2 3B'"
                     /ApEinfo_revcolor="#85dae9"
                     /ApEinfo_fwdcolor="#85dae9"
     misc_feature    1963..2068
                     /label="3XFLAG6XHis"
                     /ApEinfo_revcolor="#f58a5e"
                     /ApEinfo_fwdcolor="#f58a5e"
     CDS             1967..2038
                     /label="3X_FLAG"
                     /ApEinfo_revcolor="#6c84ff"
                     /ApEinfo_fwdcolor="#6c84ff"
                     /ApEinfo_graphicformat="arrow_data {{0 1 2 0 0 -1} {} 0}width 5 offset 0"
                     /translation="DYKDDDDKDYKDDDDKDYKDDDDK"
     CDS             2042..2059
                     /label="6X_HIS"
                     /ApEinfo_revcolor="#c9b0ff"
                     /ApEinfo_fwdcolor="#c9b0ff"
                     /ApEinfo_graphicformat="arrow_data {{0 1 2 0 0 -1} {} 0}width 5 offset 0"
                     /translation="HHHHHH"
     misc_feature    2069..2296
                     /label="tTDH1"
                     /ApEinfo_revcolor="#f8d3a9"
                     /ApEinfo_fwdcolor="#f8d3a9"
     terminator      2073..2296
                     /label="ScTDH1 Terminator"
                     /ApEinfo_revcolor="#ff9ccd"
                     /ApEinfo_fwdcolor="#ff9ccd"
                     /ApEinfo_graphicformat="arrow_data {{0 1 2 0 0 -1} {} 0}width 5 offset 0"
     protein_bind    complement(2301..2304)
                     /label="BsmBI"
                     /ApEinfo_revcolor="#b1ff67"
                     /ApEinfo_fwdcolor="#b1ff67"
                     /ApEinfo_graphicformat="arrow_data {{0 1 2 0 0 -1} {} 0}width 5 offset 0"
     protein_bind    complement(2306..2311)
                     /label="BsmBI"
                     /ApEinfo_revcolor="#b1ff67"
                     /ApEinfo_fwdcolor="#b1ff67"
                     /ApEinfo_graphicformat="arrow_data {{0 1 2 0 0 -1} {} 0}width 5 offset 0"
     misc_feature    2312..2454
                     /label="Con2"
                     /ApEinfo_revcolor="#ffef86"
                     /ApEinfo_fwdcolor="#ffef86"
                     /ApEinfo_graphicformat="arrow_data {{0 1 2 0 0 -1} {} 0}width 5 offset 0"
     promoter        2474..3121
                     /label="LEU2 Promoter"
                     /ApEinfo_revcolor="#b1ff67"
                     /ApEinfo_fwdcolor="#b1ff67"
                     /ApEinfo_graphicformat="arrow_data {{0 1 2 0 0 -1} {} 0}width 5 offset 0"
     CDS             3122..4216
                     /label="LEU2"
                     /ApEinfo_revcolor="#7cff8c"
                     /ApEinfo_fwdcolor="#7cff8c"
                     /ApEinfo_graphicformat="arrow_data {{0 1 2 0 0 -1} {} 0}width 5 offset 0"
                     /translation="MSAPKKIVVLPGDHVGQEITAEAIKVLKAISDVRSNVKFDFENHLIGGAAIDATGVPLPDEALEASKKADAVLLGAVGGPKWGTGSVRPEQGLLKIRKELQLYANLRPCNFASDSLLDLSPIKPQFAKGTDFVVVRELVGGIYFGKRKEDDGDGVAWDSEQYTVPEVQRITRMAAFMALQHEPPLPIWSLDKANVLASSRLWRKTVEETIKNEFPTLKVQHQLIDSAAMILVKNPTHLNGIIITSNMFGDIISDEASVIPGSLGLLPSASLASLPDKNTAFGLYEPCHGSAPDLPKNKVNPIATILSAAMMLKLSLNLPEEGKAIEDAVKKVLDAGIRTGDLGGSNSTTEVGDAVAEEVKKILA*"
     terminator      4217..4390
                     /label="AgLEU2 Terminator"
                     /ApEinfo_revcolor="#b1ff67"
                     /ApEinfo_fwdcolor="#b1ff67"
                     /ApEinfo_graphicformat="arrow_data {{0 1 2 0 0 -1} {} 0}width 5 offset 0"
     rep_origin      4395..4511
                     /label="CEN6"
                     /ApEinfo_revcolor="#d6b295"
                     /ApEinfo_fwdcolor="#d6b295"
                     /ApEinfo_graphicformat="arrow_data {{0 1 2 0 0 -1} {} 0}width 5 offset 0"
     rep_origin      4512..4902
                     /label="ARS4"
                     /ApEinfo_revcolor="#b4abac"
                     /ApEinfo_fwdcolor="#b4abac"
                     /ApEinfo_graphicformat="arrow_data {{0 1 2 0 0 -1} {} 0}width 5 offset 0"
     misc_feature    4907..4914
                     /label="NotI site"
                     /ApEinfo_revcolor="#75c6a9"
                     /ApEinfo_fwdcolor="#75c6a9"
     terminator      complement(4915..5011)
                     /label="AmpR Terminator"
                     /ApEinfo_revcolor="#f58a5e"
                     /ApEinfo_fwdcolor="#f58a5e"
                     /ApEinfo_graphicformat="arrow_data {{0 1 2 0 0 -1} {} 0}width 5 offset 0"
     CDS             complement(5012..5869)
                     /label="AmpR"
                     /ApEinfo_revcolor="#9f4240"
                     /ApEinfo_fwdcolor="#9f4240"
                     /ApEinfo_graphicformat="arrow_data {{0 1 2 0 0 -1} {} 0}width 5 offset 0"
                     /translation="MSIQHFRVALIPFFAAFCLPVFAHPETLVKVKDAEDQLGARVGYIELDLNSGKILESFRPEERFPMMSTFKVLLCGAVLSRIDAGQEQLGRRIHYSQNDLVEYSPVTEKHLTDGMTVRELCSAAITMSDNTAANLLLTTIGGPKELTAFLHNMGDHVTRLDRWEPELNEAIPNDERDTTMPVAMATTLRKLLTGELLTLASRQQLIDWMEADKVAGPLLRSALPAGWFIADKSGAGERGSRGIIAALGPDGKPSRIVVIYTTGSQATMDERNRQIAEIGASLIKHW"
     promoter        complement(5870..6000)
                     /label="AmpR Promoter"
                     /ApEinfo_revcolor="#f58a5e"
                     /ApEinfo_fwdcolor="#f58a5e"
                     /ApEinfo_graphicformat="arrow_data {{0 1 2 0 0 -1} {} 0}width 5 offset 0"
     rep_origin      complement(6001..6764)
                     /label="ColE1"
                     /ApEinfo_revcolor="#7f7f7f"
                     /ApEinfo_fwdcolor="#7f7f7f"
                     /ApEinfo_graphicformat="arrow_data {{0 1 2 0 0 -1} {} 0}width 5 offset 0"
     misc_feature    6765..6772
                     /label="NotI site"
                     /ApEinfo_revcolor="#f58a5e"
                     /ApEinfo_fwdcolor="#f58a5e"
ORIGIN
        1 ccctgaattc gcatctagaa cggggtcatc acggctcatc atgcgccaaa caaatgtgtg
       61 caatacacgc tcggatgact gcatgatgac cgcactgact ggggacagca gatccaccta
      121 agcctgtgag agaagcagac acccgacaga tcaaggcagt tacgtctcac caaaccagat
      181 gtcaacacag ctacaacgcc ttgccaacag ggagttcttc agagacatgg aggctcaaaa
      241 cgaaattatt gacagcctag acatcaatag tcatacaaca gaaagcgacc acccaacttt
      301 ggctgataat agcgtataaa caatgcatac tttgtacgtt caaaatacaa tgcagtagat
      361 atatttatgc atattacata taatacatat cacataggaa gcaacaggcg cgttggactt
      421 ttaattttcg aggaccgcga atccttacat cacacccaat cccccacaag tgatccccca
      481 cacaccatag cttcaaaatg tttctactcc ttttttactc ttccagattt tctcggactc
      541 cgcgcatcgc cgtaccactt caaaacaccc aagcacagca tactaaattt cccctctttc
      601 ttcctctagg gtgtcgttaa ttacccgtac taaaggtttg gaaaagaaaa aagacaccgc
      661 ctcgtttctt tttcttcgtc gaaaaaggca ataaaaattt ttatcacgtt tctttttctt
      721 gaaaattttt ttttttgatt tttttctctt tcgatgacct cccattgata tttaagttaa
      781 taaacggtca tcaatttctc aagtttcagt ttcatttttc ttgttctatt acaacttttt
      841 ttacttcttg ctcattagaa agaaagcata gcaatctaat ctaagtttta attacaaaag
      901 atcTatgcgt ctAtctaacc taattgcttc tgcctctctt ttatctgctg ctactcttgc
      961 tgctcccgct aaccacgaac acaaggacaa gcgtgctgtg gtcactacca ctgttcaaaa
     1021 acaaaccact atcattgtta atggtgccgc ttcaactcca gttgctgctt tggaagaaaa
     1081 tgctgttgtc aactccgctc cagctgccgc taccagtaca acatcgtctg ctgcttctgt
     1141 agctaccgct gctgcttcct cttctgagaa caactcacaa gtttctgctg ccgcatctcc
     1201 agcctccagc tctgctgcta catctactca atcttccCTA GACAAACGTG CTgtgtccaa
     1261 aggagaggag ttaatcaagg aaaacatgag aatgaaagtt gtcatggagg gctccgttaa
     1321 tggtcaccaa ttcaagtgta caggggaagg tgaaggtaat ccttacatgg gtacacaaac
     1381 tatgagaatt aaagtaattg aaggcggacc actaccattt gcatttgaca ttctggcaac
     1441 gtcattcatg tacggatcac gaactttcat caagtaccct aaaggtatac cagacttttt
     1501 caagcaatct tttccagagg gttttacatg ggaaagggtt acaagatacg aagatggggg
     1561 tgtcgtcaca gttatgcaag atacttcatt agaagatggc tgccttgtct atcatgtgca
     1621 agtaagaggg gtgaattttc cttctaacgg acctgtgatg cagaaaaaga ccaaaggttg
     1681 ggaaccaaat actgaaatga tgtacccagc tgatggaggt ttgagaggct acacacacat
     1741 ggcgcttaaa gttgatggtg gaggtcattt gtcttgtagt tttgttacca cttatcgttc
     1801 taaaaagact gttggcaata tcaaaatgcc aggaatacat gctgtagacc acagactaga
     1861 aagactcgaa gagagcgata acgaaatgtt cgttgtacag agagagcatg ccgtagccaa
     1921 atttgctggc ttaggcggtg gtatggatga attgtataag ggatccgatt acaaggacga
     1981 tgatgataag gactacaaag atgatgatga caaagattat aaggacgatg atgataaagg
     2041 tcatcatcat catcatcact aactcgagtg gcataaagca atcttgatga ggataatgat
     2101 ttttttttga atatacataa atactaccgt ttttctgcta gattttgtga tgacgtaaat
     2161 aagtacatat tactttttaa gccaagacaa gattaagcat taactttacc cttttctttc
     2221 taagtttcaa tattagttat cactgtttaa aagttatggc gagaacgtcg gcggttaaaa
     2281 tatattaccc tgaacggctg gatgtgagac gataaatcgc agccaagtga gtgaatagat
     2341 gacgcaccac ggtcagacac ggccacatcg tatctcacag gagcaagcgc gataggagca
     2401 ctcacacata gtacggtgat ccgctgactc ctttgcccaa ataagacgtg agccactagt
     2461 gcactgcagt acatcgagga gaacttctag tatatctaca tacctaatat tattgcctta
     2521 ttaaaaatgg aatcccaaca attacatcaa aatccacatt ctcttcaaaa tcaattgtcc
     2581 tgtacttcct tgttcatgtg tgttcaaaaa cgttatattt ataggataat tatactctat
     2641 ttctcaacaa gtaattggtt gtttggccga gcggtctaag gcgcctgatt caagaaatat
     2701 cttgaccgca gttaactgtg ggaatactca ggtatcgtaa gatgcaagag ttcgaatctc
     2761 ttagcaacca ttattttttt cctcaacata acgagaacac acaggggcgc tatcgcacag
     2821 aatcaaattc gatgactgga aattttttgt taatttcaga ggtcgcctga cgcatatacc
     2881 tttttcaact gaaaaattgg gagaaaaagg aaaggtgaga gcgccggaac cggcttttca
     2941 tatagaatag agaagcgttc atgactaaat gcttgcatca caatacttga agttgacaat
     3001 attatttaag gacctattgt tttttccaat aggtggttag caatcgtctt actttctaac
     3061 ttttcttacc ttttacattt cagcaatata tatatatata tttcaaggat ataccattct
     3121 aatgtctgcc cctaagaaga tcgtcgtttt gccaggtgac cacgttggtc aagaaatcac
     3181 agccgaagcc attaaggttc ttaaagctat ttctgatgtt cgttccaatg tcaagttcga
     3241 tttcgaaaat catttaattg gtggtgctgc tatcgatgct acaggtgttc cacttccaga
     3301 tgaggcgctg gaagcctcca agaaggctga tgccgttttg ttaggtgctg tgggtggtcc
     3361 taaatgggga accggtagtg ttagacctga acaaggttta ctaaaaatcc gtaaagaact
     3421 tcaattgtac gccaacttaa gaccatgtaa ctttgcatcc gactctcttt tagacttatc
     3481 tccaatcaag ccacaatttg ctaaaggtac tgacttcgtt gttgtcagag aattagtggg
     3541 aggtatttac tttggtaaga gaaaggagga cgatggtgat ggtgtcgctt gggatagtga
     3601 acaatacacc gttccagaag tgcaaagaat cacaagaatg gccgctttca tggccctaca
     3661 acatgagcca ccattgccta tttggtcctt ggataaagct aatgttttgg cctcttcaag
     3721 attatggaga aaaactgtgg aggaaaccat caagaacgaa tttcctacat tgaaggttca
     3781 acatcaattg attgattctg ccgccatgat cctagttaag aacccaaccc acctaaatgg
     3841 tattataatc accagcaaca tgtttggtga tatcatctcc gatgaagcct ccgttatccc
     3901 aggttccttg ggtttgttgc catctgcgtc cttggcctct ttgccagaca agaacaccgc
     3961 atttggtttg tacgaaccat gccacggttc tgctccagat ttgccaaaga ataaggtcaa
     4021 ccctatcgcc actatcttgt ctgctgcaat gatgttgaaa ttgtcattga acttgcctga
     4081 agaaggtaag gccattgaag atgcagttaa aaaggttttg gatgcaggta tcagaactgg
     4141 tgatttaggt ggttccaaca gtaccaccga agtcggtgat gctgtcgccg aagaagttaa
     4201 gaaaatcctt gcttaacctg gaggaccctt ctctttagac tattctactc ttatgcacgt
     4261 aaaaaattct aggaaatatg tattaactag gagtaaaata accggctagt ggcattcata
     4321 tagccgtctg tttacatcta catcacacat ttcgagtgta tatctcgcaa cgttggcgtt
     4381 aaataggcag gagtatcacg tgctataaaa ataattataa tttaaatttt ttaatataaa
     4441 tatataaatt aaaaatagaa agtaaaaaaa gaaattaaag aaaaaatagt ttttgttttc
     4501 cgaagatgta aaagactcta gggggatcgc caacaaatac taccttttat cttgctcttc
     4561 ctgctctcag gtattaatgc cgaattgttt catcttgtct gtgtagaaaa ccacacacga
     4621 aaatcctgtg attttacatt ttacttatcg ttaatcgaat gtatatctat ttaatctgct
     4681 tttcttgtct aataaatata tatgtaaagt acgctttttg ttgaaatttt ttaaaccttt
     4741 gtttattttt ttttcttcat tccgtaactc ttctaccttc tttatttact ttctaaaatc
     4801 caaatacaaa acataaaaat aaataaacac agagtaaatt cccaaattat tccatcatta
     4861 aaagatacga ggcgcgtgta agttacaggc aagcgatccg tcccgagcgg ccgcgattat
     4921 caaaaaggat cttcacctag atccttttaa attaaaaatg aagttttaaa tcaatctaaa
     4981 gtatatatga gtaaacttgg tctgacagtt accaatgctt aatcagtgag gcacctatct
     5041 cagcgatctg tctatttcgt tcatccatag ttgcctgact ccccgtcgtg tagataacta
     5101 cgatacggga gggcttacca tctggcccca gtgctgcaat gataccgcgg gacccacgct
     5161 caccggctcc agatttatca gcaataaacc agccagccgg aagggccgag cgcagaagtg
     5221 gtcctgcaac tttatccgcc tccatccagt ctattaattg ttgccgggaa gctagagtaa
     5281 gtagttcgcc agttaatagt ttgcgcaacg ttgttgccat tgctacaggc atcgtggtgt
     5341 cacgctcgtc gtttggtatg gcttcattca gctccggttc ccaacgatca aggcgagtta
     5401 catgatcccc catgttgtgc aaaaaagcgg ttagctcctt cggtcctccg atcgttgtca
     5461 gaagtaagtt ggccgcagtg ttatcactca tggttatggc agcactgcat aattctctta
     5521 ctgtcatgcc atccgtaaga tgcttttctg tgactggtga gtactcaacc aagtcattct
     5581 gagaatagtg tatgcggcga ccgagttgct cttgcccggc gtcaatacgg gataataccg
     5641 cgccacatag cagaacttta aaagtgctca tcattggaaa acgttcttcg gggcgaaaac
     5701 tctcaaggat cttaccgctg ttgagatcca gttcgatgta acccactcgt gcacccaact
     5761 gatcttcagc atcttttact ttcaccagcg tttctgggtg agcaaaaaca ggaaggcaaa
     5821 atgccgcaaa aaagggaata agggcgacac ggaaatgttg aatactcata ctcttccttt
     5881 ttcaatatta ttgaagcatt tatcagggtt attgtctcat gagcggatac atatttgaat
     5941 gtatttagaa aaataaacaa ataggggttc cgcgcacatt tccccgaaaa gtgccacctg
     6001 tcatgaccaa aatcccttaa cgtgagtttt cgttccactg agcgtcagac cccgtagaaa
     6061 agatcaaagg atcttcttga gatccttttt ttctgcgcgt aatctgctgc ttgcaaacaa
     6121 aaaaaccacc gctaccagcg gtggtttgtt tgccggatca agagctacca actctttttc
     6181 cgaaggtaac tggcttcagc agagcgcaga taccaaatac tgttcttcta gtgtagccgt
     6241 agttaggcca ccacttcaag aactctgtag caccgcctac atacctcgct ctgctaatcc
     6301 tgttaccagt ggctgctgcc agtggcgata agtcgtgtct taccgggttg gactcaagac
     6361 gatagttacc ggataaggcg cagcggtcgg gctgaacggg gggttcgtgc acacagccca
     6421 gcttggagcg aacgacctac accgaactga gatacctaca gcgtgagcta tgagaaagcg
     6481 ccacgcttcc cgaagggaga aaggcggaca ggtatccggt aagcggcagg gtcggaacag
     6541 gagagcgcac gagggagctt ccagggggaa acgcctggta tctttatagt cctgtcgggt
     6601 ttcgccacct ctgacttgag cgtcgatttt tgtgatgctc gtcagggggg cggagcctat
     6661 ggaaaaacgc cagcaacgcg gcctttttac ggttcctggc cttttgctgg ccttttgctc
     6721 acatgttctt tcctgcgtta tcccctgatt ctgtggataa ccgtgcggcc gc
//
