# Supplementary material for: A Yeast Modular Cloning (MoClo) Toolkit Expansion for Optimization of Heterologous Protein Secretion and Surface Display in Saccharomyces cerevisiae
Source: ACS Synth Biol. 2024 Mar 14;13(4):1246–58. doi: 10.1021/acssynbio.3c00743 (PMC11036508; doi:10.1021/acssynbio.3c00743)
Supplement: Supplementary file 3 — sb3c00743_si_003.zip [file sb3c00743_si_003.zip › Genebank Files- benchling_export/pYSD300.gb]

LOCUS       pYSD300                 6992 bp ds-DNA     circular     12-NOV-2023
DEFINITION  .
COMMENT     Encodes the S. cerevisiae Aga1 protein (Part3) with pGBK1 promoter,
            tENO2 terminator, HIS3 selectable marker and CEN/ARS yeast origin.
            Made by assembly of the following parts: pYTK002 ConLS   Part 1,
            pYTK011        pGBK1   Part2, pYSD080  AGA1    Part 3, pYTK055
            tENO2   Part 4, pYTK067 ConR1   Part 5, pYTK076 HIS3    Part 6,
            pYTK081 CEN6/ARS4       Part 7, pYTK083 AmpR-ColE1      Part 8.
FEATURES             Location/Qualifiers
     misc_feature    20..162
                     /label="ConS"
                     /ApEinfo_revcolor="#ffef86"
                     /ApEinfo_fwdcolor="#ffef86"
                     /ApEinfo_graphicformat="arrow_data {{0 1 2 0 0 -1} {} 0}width 5 offset 0"
     protein_bind    163..168
                     /label="BsmBI"
                     /ApEinfo_revcolor="#b1ff67"
                     /ApEinfo_fwdcolor="#b1ff67"
                     /ApEinfo_graphicformat="arrow_data {{0 1 2 0 0 -1} {} 0}width 5 offset 0"
     protein_bind    170..173
                     /label="BsmBI"
                     /ApEinfo_revcolor="#b1ff67"
                     /ApEinfo_fwdcolor="#b1ff67"
                     /ApEinfo_graphicformat="arrow_data {{0 1 2 0 0 -1} {} 0}width 5 offset 0"
     misc_feature    170..194
                     /label="ConS scar"
                     /ApEinfo_revcolor="#ffef86"
                     /ApEinfo_fwdcolor="#ffef86"
                     /ApEinfo_graphicformat="arrow_data {{0 1 2 0 0 -1} {} 0}width 5 offset 0"
     promoter        199..898
                     /label="ScPGK1 Promoter"
                     /ApEinfo_revcolor="#84b0dc"
                     /ApEinfo_fwdcolor="#84b0dc"
                     /ApEinfo_graphicformat="arrow_data {{0 1 2 0 0 -1} {} 0}width 5 offset 0"
     misc_feature    905..3082
                     /label="AGA1"
                     /ApEinfo_revcolor="#d59687"
                     /ApEinfo_fwdcolor="#d59687"
     terminator      3099..3323
                     /label="ScENO2 Terminator"
                     /ApEinfo_revcolor="#ff9ccd"
                     /ApEinfo_fwdcolor="#ff9ccd"
                     /ApEinfo_graphicformat="arrow_data {{0 1 2 0 0 -1} {} 0}width 5 offset 0"
     protein_bind    complement(3328..3331)
                     /label="BsmBI"
                     /ApEinfo_revcolor="#b1ff67"
                     /ApEinfo_fwdcolor="#b1ff67"
                     /ApEinfo_graphicformat="arrow_data {{0 1 2 0 0 -1} {} 0}width 5 offset 0"
     protein_bind    complement(3333..3338)
                     /label="BsmBI"
                     /ApEinfo_revcolor="#b1ff67"
                     /ApEinfo_fwdcolor="#b1ff67"
                     /ApEinfo_graphicformat="arrow_data {{0 1 2 0 0 -1} {} 0}width 5 offset 0"
     misc_feature    3339..3481
                     /label="Con1"
                     /ApEinfo_revcolor="#ffef86"
                     /ApEinfo_fwdcolor="#ffef86"
                     /ApEinfo_graphicformat="arrow_data {{0 1 2 0 0 -1} {} 0}width 5 offset 0"
     promoter        3501..3737
                     /label="HIS3 Promoter"
                     /ApEinfo_revcolor="#ff9ccd"
                     /ApEinfo_fwdcolor="#ff9ccd"
                     /ApEinfo_graphicformat="arrow_data {{0 1 2 0 0 -1} {} 0}width 5 offset 0"
     CDS             3738..4400
                     /label="His3p"
                     /ApEinfo_revcolor="#84b0dc"
                     /ApEinfo_fwdcolor="#84b0dc"
                     /translation="MTEQKALVKRITNETKIQIAISLKGGPLAIEHSIFPEKEAEAVAEQATQSQVINVHTGIGFLDHMIHALAKHSGWSLIVECIGDLHIDDHHTTEDCGIALGQAFKEALGAVRGVKRFGSGFAPLDEALSRAVVDLSNRPYAVVELGLQREKVGDLSCEMIPHFLESFAEASRITLHVDCLRGKNDHHRSESAFKALAVAIREATSPNGTNDVPSTKGVLM*"
     terminator      4401..4610
                     /label="HIS3 Terminator"
                     /ApEinfo_revcolor="#ff9ccd"
                     /ApEinfo_fwdcolor="#ff9ccd"
                     /ApEinfo_graphicformat="arrow_data {{0 1 2 0 0 -1} {} 0}width 5 offset 0"
     rep_origin      4615..4731
                     /label="CEN6"
                     /ApEinfo_revcolor="#d6b295"
                     /ApEinfo_fwdcolor="#d6b295"
                     /ApEinfo_graphicformat="arrow_data {{0 1 2 0 0 -1} {} 0}width 5 offset 0"
     rep_origin      4732..5122
                     /label="ARS4"
                     /ApEinfo_revcolor="#b4abac"
                     /ApEinfo_fwdcolor="#b4abac"
                     /ApEinfo_graphicformat="arrow_data {{0 1 2 0 0 -1} {} 0}width 5 offset 0"
     terminator      complement(5135..5231)
                     /label="AmpR Terminator"
                     /ApEinfo_revcolor="#f58a5e"
                     /ApEinfo_fwdcolor="#f58a5e"
                     /ApEinfo_graphicformat="arrow_data {{0 1 2 0 0 -1} {} 0}width 5 offset 0"
     CDS             complement(5232..6089)
                     /label="AmpR"
                     /ApEinfo_revcolor="#ff9ccd"
                     /ApEinfo_fwdcolor="#ff9ccd"
                     /translation="MSIQHFRVALIPFFAAFCLPVFAHPETLVKVKDAEDQLGARVGYIELDLNSGKILESFRPEERFPMMSTFKVLLCGAVLSRIDAGQEQLGRRIHYSQNDLVEYSPVTEKHLTDGMTVRELCSAAITMSDNTAANLLLTTIGGPKELTAFLHNMGDHVTRLDRWEPELNEAIPNDERDTTMPVAMATTLRKLLTGELLTLASRQQLIDWMEADKVAGPLLRSALPAGWFIADKSGAGERGSRGIIAALGPDGKPSRIVVIYTTGSQATMDERNRQIAEIGASLIKHW"
     promoter        complement(6090..6220)
                     /label="AmpR Promoter"
                     /ApEinfo_revcolor="#f58a5e"
                     /ApEinfo_fwdcolor="#f58a5e"
                     /ApEinfo_graphicformat="arrow_data {{0 1 2 0 0 -1} {} 0}width 5 offset 0"
     rep_origin      complement(6221..6984)
                     /label="ColE1"
                     /ApEinfo_revcolor="#7f7f7f"
                     /ApEinfo_fwdcolor="#7f7f7f"
                     /ApEinfo_graphicformat="arrow_data {{0 1 2 0 0 -1} {} 0}width 5 offset 0"
ORIGIN
        1 ccctgaattc gcatctagat ggtagagcca caaacagccg gtacaagcaa cgatctccag
       61 gaccatctga atcatgcgcg gatgacacga actcacgacg gcgatcacag acattaaccc
      121 acagtacaga cactgcgaca acgtggcaat tcgtcgcaat accgtctcac tgaactggcc
      181 gataattgca gacgaacggt gagtaaggaa agagtgagga actatcgcat acctgcattt
      241 aaagatgccg atttgggcgc gaatccttta ttttggcttc accctcatac tattatcagg
      301 gccagaaaaa ggaagtgttt ccctccttct tgaattgatg ttaccctcat aaagcacgtg
      361 gcctcttatc gagaaagaaa ttaccgtcgc tcgtgatttg tttgcaaaaa gaacaaaact
      421 gaaaaaaccc agacacgctc gacttcctgt catcctattg attgcagctt ccaatttcgt
      481 cacacaacaa ggtcctagcg acggctcaca ggttttgtaa caagcaatcg aaggttctgg
      541 aatggcggga aagggtttag taccacatgc tatgatgccc actgtgatct ccagagcaaa
      601 gttcgttcga tcgtactgtt actctctctc tttcaaacag aattgtccga atcgtgtgac
      661 aacaacagcc tgttctcaca cactcttttc ttctaaccaa gggggtggtt tagtttagta
      721 gaacctcgtg aaacttacat ttacatatat ataaacttgc ataaattggt caatgcaaga
      781 aatacatatt tggtcttttc taattcgtag tttttcaagt tcttagatgc tttctttttc
      841 tcttttttac agatcatcaa ggaagtaatt atctactttt tacaacaaat ataaaacaag
      901 atctatgaca ttatctttcg ctcattttac ctacctgttc acaatattgt tgggattaac
      961 taatattgcc ttggcatctg atccagaaac gattctagtg acgataacca agacaaacga
     1021 tgcaaatggg gttgttacaa ctacagtttc acccgcgcta gtctccacat ccactatcgt
     1081 tcaagctggc actacgacat tgtatacgac ttggtgtcca ttgacggtat ccacttcatc
     1141 tgctgccgaa ataagtcctt caatatcgta cgctactacc ctatccagat ttagtacttt
     1201 gacattatct acagaagtct gctcccatga ggcatgtcct tcgtcatcga cgttgccaac
     1261 caccacctta tctgtgactt ccaagttcac ttcatatatt tgccctactt gtcacacaac
     1321 cgctatcagc tcattatccg aagtaggaac tacaaccgtg gtatcatcca gcgccattga
     1381 accatcaagt gcctctataa tctcacctgt cacctctaca ctttcgagta caacatcgtc
     1441 caatccaact actacctccc taagttcgac atctacatct ccaagctcta catctacatc
     1501 tccaagctct acatctacct catcaagttc gacatctacc tcatcaagtt cgacatctac
     1561 ctcatcaagt tcgacatcta catctccaag ttcgacatcc acatcttcaa gtttgacatc
     1621 cacatcttca agttctacat ctacatccca aagttctaca tctacctcat caagttcgac
     1681 atctacatct ccaagctcta catctacctc atcaagttca acatctacat ctccaagttc
     1741 taaatctact tctgcaagct ccacttccac ttcttcatat tcaacatcta catccccaag
     1801 tttgacttct tcatctccaa ctttggcttc cacttctcca agttcaacat ctattagctc
     1861 tacttttact gattcaactt catcccttgg ctcctctata gcatcttcat caacgtctgt
     1921 gtcattatac agcccatcca cacctgttta ctccgtccct tcgacttcgt caaatgttgc
     1981 aactccttct atgacttctt caactgttga aacaactgtt agttcacaaa gttcgtctga
     2041 atatatcacc aaatcctcaa tttctactac tatcccatca ttttccatgt ctacatattt
     2101 caccactgtt agtggagtca ctacaatgta tacgacatgg tgtccttata gctctgaatc
     2161 tgagactagc acattaacca gtatgcatga aacggttaca acagacgcta cagtctgcac
     2221 tcacgagtct tgcatgccct cgcagacaac aagtttgatt acatcttcta taaaaatgtc
     2281 cactaaaaac gtcgcaactt ctgtaagcac ctcaacggtt gaatcctcat atgcatgctc
     2341 cacatgtgct gaaacgtcac actcgtattc ttccgtgcaa acagcttcat caagttctgt
     2401 aacacagcag accacatcca caaagagttg ggtaagttca atgacaactt cggatgaaga
     2461 tttcaataag cacgctaccg gtaagtatca tgtaacatct tcaggtacct caaccatttc
     2521 gactagtgta agtgaagcca cgagtacatc aagcattgac tcagaatctc aagaacaatc
     2581 atcacactta ttatcgacat cggtcctttc atcctcctcc ttgtctgcta cattatcctc
     2641 tgacagtact attttgctat tcagttctgt atcatcacta agtgtcgaac agtcaccagt
     2701 taccacactt caaatttctt caacatcaga gattttacaa cccacttctt ccacagctat
     2761 tgctacaata tctgcctcta catcatcact ttccgcaaca tctatctcta caccatctac
     2821 ctctgtggaa tcgactattg aatcttcatc attgactccg acggtatctt ctattttcct
     2881 ctcatcatca tctgctccct cttctctaca aacatctgtt accactacag aagtttccac
     2941 tacttcaatc tccatacaat accaaacttc atcaatggta acaattagcc aatatatggg
     3001 cagtggatcg caaacgcgtt tgccattagg aaagttggtc ttcgccatca tggcagttgc
     3061 ttgcaatgta attttcagtt aataaatcct aactcgagag tgcttttaac taagaattat
     3121 tagtcttttc tgcttatttt ttcatcatag tttagaacac tttatattaa cgaatagttt
     3181 atgaatctat ttaggtttaa aaattgatac agttttataa gttacttttt caaagactcg
     3241 tgctgtctat tgcataatgc actggaaggg gaaaaaaaag gtgcacacgc gtggcttttt
     3301 cttgaatttg cagtttgaaa aatgctgcca atgagacgac ggggtcatca cggctcatca
     3361 tgcgccaaac aaatgtgtgc aatacacgct cggatgactg catgatgacc gcactgactg
     3421 gggacagcag atccacctaa gcctgtgaga gaagcagaca cccgacagat caaggcagtt
     3481 aactagtgca ctgcagtaca aacacagtcc tttcccgcaa ttttcttttt ctattactct
     3541 tggcctcctc tagtacactc tatatttttt tatgcctcgg taatgatttt catttttttt
     3601 tttccaccta gcggatgact cttttttttt cttagcgatt ggcattatca cataatgaat
     3661 tatacattat ataaagtaat gtgatttctt cgaagaatat actaaaaaat gagcaggcaa
     3721 gataaacgaa ggcaaagatg acagagcaga aagccctagt aaagcgtatt acaaatgaaa
     3781 ccaagattca gattgcgatc tctttaaagg gtggtcccct agcgatagag cactcgatct
     3841 tcccagaaaa agaggcagaa gcagtagcag aacaggccac acaatcgcaa gtgattaacg
     3901 tccacacagg tatagggttt ctggaccata tgatacatgc tctggccaag cattccggct
     3961 ggtcgctaat cgttgagtgc attggtgact tacacataga cgaccatcac accactgagg
     4021 actgcgggat tgctctcggt caagctttta aagaggccct aggggccgtg cgtggagtaa
     4081 aaaggtttgg atcaggattt gcgcctttgg atgaggcact ttccagagcg gtggttgatc
     4141 tttcgaacag gccgtacgca gttgtcgaac ttggtttgca aagggagaaa gtaggtgatc
     4201 tctcttgcga gatgatcccg cattttcttg aaagctttgc agaggctagc agaattaccc
     4261 tccacgttga ttgtctgcga ggcaagaatg atcatcaccg tagtgagagt gcgttcaagg
     4321 ctcttgcggt tgccataaga gaagccacct cgcccaatgg taccaacgat gttccctcca
     4381 ccaaaggtgt tcttatgtag tgacaccgat tatttaaagc tgctgcatac gatatatata
     4441 catgtgtata tatgtatacc tatgaatgtc agtaagtatg tatacgaaca gtatgatact
     4501 gaagatgaca aggtaatgca tcattctata cgtgtcattc tgaacgaggc gcgctttcct
     4561 tttttctttt tgctttttct ttttttttct cttgaactcg acggatcata gagtatcacg
     4621 tgctataaaa ataattataa tttaaatttt ttaatataaa tatataaatt aaaaatagaa
     4681 agtaaaaaaa gaaattaaag aaaaaatagt ttttgttttc cgaagatgta aaagactcta
     4741 gggggatcgc caacaaatac taccttttat cttgctcttc ctgctctcag gtattaatgc
     4801 cgaattgttt catcttgtct gtgtagaaaa ccacacacga aaatcctgtg attttacatt
     4861 ttacttatcg ttaatcgaat gtatatctat ttaatctgct tttcttgtct aataaatata
     4921 tatgtaaagt acgctttttg ttgaaatttt ttaaaccttt gtttattttt ttttcttcat
     4981 tccgtaactc ttctaccttc tttatttact ttctaaaatc caaatacaaa acataaaaat
     5041 aaataaacac agagtaaatt cccaaattat tccatcatta aaagatacga ggcgcgtgta
     5101 agttacaggc aagcgatccg tcccgagcgg ccgcgattat caaaaaggat cttcacctag
     5161 atccttttaa attaaaaatg aagttttaaa tcaatctaaa gtatatatga gtaaacttgg
     5221 tctgacagtt accaatgctt aatcagtgag gcacctatct cagcgatctg tctatttcgt
     5281 tcatccatag ttgcctgact ccccgtcgtg tagataacta cgatacggga gggcttacca
     5341 tctggcccca gtgctgcaat gataccgcgg gacccacgct caccggctcc agatttatca
     5401 gcaataaacc agccagccgg aagggccgag cgcagaagtg gtcctgcaac tttatccgcc
     5461 tccatccagt ctattaattg ttgccgggaa gctagagtaa gtagttcgcc agttaatagt
     5521 ttgcgcaacg ttgttgccat tgctacaggc atcgtggtgt cacgctcgtc gtttggtatg
     5581 gcttcattca gctccggttc ccaacgatca aggcgagtta catgatcccc catgttgtgc
     5641 aaaaaagcgg ttagctcctt cggtcctccg atcgttgtca gaagtaagtt ggccgcagtg
     5701 ttatcactca tggttatggc agcactgcat aattctctta ctgtcatgcc atccgtaaga
     5761 tgcttttctg tgactggtga gtactcaacc aagtcattct gagaatagtg tatgcggcga
     5821 ccgagttgct cttgcccggc gtcaatacgg gataataccg cgccacatag cagaacttta
     5881 aaagtgctca tcattggaaa acgttcttcg gggcgaaaac tctcaaggat cttaccgctg
     5941 ttgagatcca gttcgatgta acccactcgt gcacccaact gatcttcagc atcttttact
     6001 ttcaccagcg tttctgggtg agcaaaaaca ggaaggcaaa atgccgcaaa aaagggaata
     6061 agggcgacac ggaaatgttg aatactcata ctcttccttt ttcaatatta ttgaagcatt
     6121 tatcagggtt attgtctcat gagcggatac atatttgaat gtatttagaa aaataaacaa
     6181 ataggggttc cgcgcacatt tccccgaaaa gtgccacctg tcatgaccaa aatcccttaa
     6241 cgtgagtttt cgttccactg agcgtcagac cccgtagaaa agatcaaagg atcttcttga
     6301 gatccttttt ttctgcgcgt aatctgctgc ttgcaaacaa aaaaaccacc gctaccagcg
     6361 gtggtttgtt tgccggatca agagctacca actctttttc cgaaggtaac tggcttcagc
     6421 agagcgcaga taccaaatac tgttcttcta gtgtagccgt agttaggcca ccacttcaag
     6481 aactctgtag caccgcctac atacctcgct ctgctaatcc tgttaccagt ggctgctgcc
     6541 agtggcgata agtcgtgtct taccgggttg gactcaagac gatagttacc ggataaggcg
     6601 cagcggtcgg gctgaacggg gggttcgtgc acacagccca gcttggagcg aacgacctac
     6661 accgaactga gatacctaca gcgtgagcta tgagaaagcg ccacgcttcc cgaagggaga
     6721 aaggcggaca ggtatccggt aagcggcagg gtcggaacag gagagcgcac gagggagctt
     6781 ccagggggaa acgcctggta tctttatagt cctgtcgggt ttcgccacct ctgacttgag
     6841 cgtcgatttt tgtgatgctc gtcagggggg cggagcctat ggaaaaacgc cagcaacgcg
     6901 gcctttttac ggttcctggc cttttgctgg ccttttgctc acatgttctt tcctgcgtta
     6961 tcccctgatt ctgtggataa ccgtgcggcc gc
//
