# Supplementary material for: A Yeast Modular Cloning (MoClo) Toolkit Expansion for Optimization of Heterologous Protein Secretion and Surface Display in Saccharomyces cerevisiae
Source: ACS Synth Biol. 2024 Mar 14;13(4):1246–58. doi: 10.1021/acssynbio.3c00743 (PMC11036508; doi:10.1021/acssynbio.3c00743)
Supplement: Supplementary file 3 — sb3c00743_si_003.zip [file sb3c00743_si_003.zip › Genebank Files- benchling_export/pYSD113.gb]

LOCUS       pYSD113                 7579 bp ds-DNA     circular     12-NOV-2023
DEFINITION  .
COMMENT     Encodes the S. cerevisiae SUC2 (Invertase) protein (Part3b’) with
            the 111AA SCW4 TFP (Part3a’) assembled with pTEF1 promoter, tTDH1
            terminator, LEU2 selectable marker and CEN/ARS yeast origin.
FEATURES             Location/Qualifiers
     misc_feature    5..10
                     /label="EcoRI Site"
                     /ApEinfo_revcolor="#c6c9d1"
                     /ApEinfo_fwdcolor="#c6c9d1"
     misc_feature    20..162
                     /label="Con1"
                     /ApEinfo_revcolor="#ffef86"
                     /ApEinfo_fwdcolor="#ffef86"
                     /ApEinfo_graphicformat="arrow_data {{0 1 2 0 0 -1} {} 0}width 5 offset 0"
     misc_feature    170..194
                     /label="Con1 scar"
                     /ApEinfo_revcolor="#ffef86"
                     /ApEinfo_fwdcolor="#ffef86"
                     /ApEinfo_graphicformat="arrow_data {{0 1 2 0 0 -1} {} 0}width 5 offset 0"
     protein_bind    195..198
                     /label="BsaI"
                     /ApEinfo_revcolor="#b1ff67"
                     /ApEinfo_fwdcolor="#b1ff67"
                     /ApEinfo_graphicformat="arrow_data {{0 1 2 0 0 -1} {} 0}width 5 offset 0"
     misc_feature    195..903
                     /label="pTEF1"
                     /ApEinfo_revcolor="#b1ff67"
                     /ApEinfo_fwdcolor="#b1ff67"
     misc_feature    195..903
                     /label="pYTK013 Part 2 pTEF1 [10-718]"
     promoter        199..898
                     /label="ScTEF1 Promoter"
                     /ApEinfo_revcolor="#84b0dc"
                     /ApEinfo_fwdcolor="#84b0dc"
                     /ApEinfo_graphicformat="arrow_data {{0 1 2 0 0 -1} {} 0}width 5 offset 0"
     misc_feature    905..1237
                     /label="SCW4 / TFP 16-3 111 AA Bae et al 2015"
                     /ApEinfo_revcolor="#ffef86"
                     /ApEinfo_fwdcolor="#ffef86"
     CDS             905..1237
                     /label="TFP16-3 111A"
                     /ApEinfo_revcolor="#84b0dc"
                     /ApEinfo_fwdcolor="#84b0dc"
                     /translation="MRLSNLIASASLLSAATLAAPANHEHKDKRAVVTTTVQKQTTIIVNGAASTPVAALEENAVVNSAPAAATSTTSSAASVATAAASSSENNSQVSAAASPASSSAATSTQSS"
     misc_feature    908..918
                     /label="BsmBI destroyed"
                     /ApEinfo_revcolor="#f58a5e"
                     /ApEinfo_fwdcolor="#f58a5e"
     misc_feature    913..913
                     /label="Mut to destroy BsmB1"
                     /ApEinfo_revcolor="#b1ff67"
                     /ApEinfo_fwdcolor="#b1ff67"
     CDS             1238..1252
                     /label="Kex2p site"
                     /ApEinfo_revcolor="#84b0dc"
                     /ApEinfo_fwdcolor="#84b0dc"
                     /translation="LDKRA"
     misc_feature    1249..2769
                     /label="SUC2 (Invertase) 3b'"
                     /ApEinfo_revcolor="#9eafd2"
                     /ApEinfo_fwdcolor="#9eafd2"
     CDS             1253..2767
                     /label="Invertase "
                     /ApEinfo_revcolor="#ff9ccd"
                     /ApEinfo_fwdcolor="#ff9ccd"
                     /translation="SMTNETSDRPLVHFTPNKGWMNDPNGLWYDEKDAKWHLYFQYNPNDTVWGTPLFWGHATSDDLTNWEDQPIAIAPKRNDSGAFSGSMVVDYNNTSGFFNDTIDPRQRCVAIWTYNTPESEEQYISYSLDGGYTFTEYQKNPVLAANSTQFRDPKVFWYEPSQKWIMTAAKSQDYKIEIYSSDDLKSWKLESAFANEGFLGYQYECPGLIEVPTEQDPSKSYWVMFISINPGAPAGGSFNQYFVGSFNGTHFEAFDNQSRVVDFGKDYYALQTFFNTDPTYGSALGIAWASNWEYSAFVPTNPWRSSMSLVRKFSLNTEYQANPETELINLKAEPILNISNAGPWSRFATNTTLTKANSYNVDLSNSTGTLEFELVYAVNTTQTISKSVFADLSLWFKGLEDPEEYLRMGFEVSASSFFLDRGNSKVKFVKENPYFTNRMSVNNQPFKSENDLSYYKVYGLLDQNILELYFNDGDVVSTNTYFMTTGNALGSVNMTTGVDNLFYID"
     misc_feature    2283..2288
                     /label="Internal BsaI site"
                     /ApEinfo_revcolor="#9eafd2"
                     /ApEinfo_fwdcolor="#9eafd2"
     protein_bind    2770..2773
                     /label="BsaI"
                     /ApEinfo_revcolor="#b1ff67"
                     /ApEinfo_fwdcolor="#b1ff67"
                     /ApEinfo_graphicformat="arrow_data {{0 1 2 0 0 -1} {} 0}width 5 offset 0"
     misc_feature    2770..2875
                     /label="3XFLAG6XHis"
                     /ApEinfo_revcolor="#ff9ccd"
                     /ApEinfo_fwdcolor="#ff9ccd"
     CDS             2774..2845
                     /label="3X_FLAG"
                     /ApEinfo_revcolor="#6c84ff"
                     /ApEinfo_fwdcolor="#6c84ff"
                     /ApEinfo_graphicformat="arrow_data {{0 1 2 0 0 -1} {} 0}width 5 offset 0"
                     /translation="DYKDDDDKDYKDDDDKDYKDDDDK"
     CDS             2849..2866
                     /label="6X_HIS"
                     /ApEinfo_revcolor="#c9b0ff"
                     /ApEinfo_fwdcolor="#c9b0ff"
                     /ApEinfo_graphicformat="arrow_data {{0 1 2 0 0 -1} {} 0}width 5 offset 0"
                     /translation="HHHHHH"
     misc_feature    2876..3103
                     /label="tTDH1"
                     /ApEinfo_revcolor="#b4abac"
                     /ApEinfo_fwdcolor="#b4abac"
     terminator      2880..3103
                     /label="ScTDH1 Terminator"
                     /ApEinfo_revcolor="#ff9ccd"
                     /ApEinfo_fwdcolor="#ff9ccd"
                     /ApEinfo_graphicformat="arrow_data {{0 1 2 0 0 -1} {} 0}width 5 offset 0"
     protein_bind    3104..3107
                     /label="BsaI"
                     /ApEinfo_revcolor="#b1ff67"
                     /ApEinfo_fwdcolor="#b1ff67"
                     /ApEinfo_graphicformat="arrow_data {{0 1 2 0 0 -1} {} 0}width 5 offset 0"
     protein_bind    complement(3108..3111)
                     /label="BsmBI"
                     /ApEinfo_revcolor="#b1ff67"
                     /ApEinfo_fwdcolor="#b1ff67"
                     /ApEinfo_graphicformat="arrow_data {{0 1 2 0 0 -1} {} 0}width 5 offset 0"
     protein_bind    complement(3113..3118)
                     /label="BsmBI"
                     /ApEinfo_revcolor="#b1ff67"
                     /ApEinfo_fwdcolor="#b1ff67"
                     /ApEinfo_graphicformat="arrow_data {{0 1 2 0 0 -1} {} 0}width 5 offset 0"
     misc_feature    3119..3261
                     /label="Con2"
                     /ApEinfo_revcolor="#ffef86"
                     /ApEinfo_fwdcolor="#ffef86"
                     /ApEinfo_graphicformat="arrow_data {{0 1 2 0 0 -1} {} 0}width 5 offset 0"
     promoter        3281..3928
                     /label="LEU2 Promoter"
                     /ApEinfo_revcolor="#b1ff67"
                     /ApEinfo_fwdcolor="#b1ff67"
                     /ApEinfo_graphicformat="arrow_data {{0 1 2 0 0 -1} {} 0}width 5 offset 0"
     CDS             3929..5023
                     /label="LEU2"
                     /ApEinfo_revcolor="#7cff8c"
                     /ApEinfo_fwdcolor="#7cff8c"
                     /ApEinfo_graphicformat="arrow_data {{0 1 2 0 0 -1} {} 0}width 5 offset 0"
                     /translation="MSAPKKIVVLPGDHVGQEITAEAIKVLKAISDVRSNVKFDFENHLIGGAAIDATGVPLPDEALEASKKADAVLLGAVGGPKWGTGSVRPEQGLLKIRKELQLYANLRPCNFASDSLLDLSPIKPQFAKGTDFVVVRELVGGIYFGKRKEDDGDGVAWDSEQYTVPEVQRITRMAAFMALQHEPPLPIWSLDKANVLASSRLWRKTVEETIKNEFPTLKVQHQLIDSAAMILVKNPTHLNGIIITSNMFGDIISDEASVIPGSLGLLPSASLASLPDKNTAFGLYEPCHGSAPDLPKNKVNPIATILSAAMMLKLSLNLPEEGKAIEDAVKKVLDAGIRTGDLGGSNSTTEVGDAVAEEVKKILA*"
     terminator      5024..5197
                     /label="AgLEU2 Terminator"
                     /ApEinfo_revcolor="#b1ff67"
                     /ApEinfo_fwdcolor="#b1ff67"
                     /ApEinfo_graphicformat="arrow_data {{0 1 2 0 0 -1} {} 0}width 5 offset 0"
     misc_feature    5076..5877
                     /label="AmpR Primer R outside Seq Covered (approx) "
                     /ApEinfo_revcolor="#c7b0e3"
                     /ApEinfo_fwdcolor="#c7b0e3"
     rep_origin      5202..5318
                     /label="CEN6"
                     /ApEinfo_revcolor="#d6b295"
                     /ApEinfo_fwdcolor="#d6b295"
                     /ApEinfo_graphicformat="arrow_data {{0 1 2 0 0 -1} {} 0}width 5 offset 0"
     rep_origin      5319..5709
                     /label="ARS4"
                     /ApEinfo_revcolor="#b4abac"
                     /ApEinfo_fwdcolor="#b4abac"
                     /ApEinfo_graphicformat="arrow_data {{0 1 2 0 0 -1} {} 0}width 5 offset 0"
     misc_feature    5714..5721
                     /label="NotI site"
                     /ApEinfo_revcolor="#75c6a9"
                     /ApEinfo_fwdcolor="#75c6a9"
     terminator      complement(5722..5818)
                     /label="AmpR Terminator"
                     /ApEinfo_revcolor="#f58a5e"
                     /ApEinfo_fwdcolor="#f58a5e"
                     /ApEinfo_graphicformat="arrow_data {{0 1 2 0 0 -1} {} 0}width 5 offset 0"
     CDS             complement(5819..6676)
                     /label="AmpR"
                     /ApEinfo_revcolor="#9f4240"
                     /ApEinfo_fwdcolor="#9f4240"
                     /ApEinfo_graphicformat="arrow_data {{0 1 2 0 0 -1} {} 0}width 5 offset 0"
                     /translation="MSIQHFRVALIPFFAAFCLPVFAHPETLVKVKDAEDQLGARVGYIELDLNSGKILESFRPEERFPMMSTFKVLLCGAVLSRIDAGQEQLGRRIHYSQNDLVEYSPVTEKHLTDGMTVRELCSAAITMSDNTAANLLLTTIGGPKELTAFLHNMGDHVTRLDRWEPELNEAIPNDERDTTMPVAMATTLRKLLTGELLTLASRQQLIDWMEADKVAGPLLRSALPAGWFIADKSGAGERGSRGIIAALGPDGKPSRIVVIYTTGSQATMDERNRQIAEIGASLIKHW"
     misc_feature    6538..7337
                     /label="AmpR primer F outside Seq Covered (approx)"
                     /ApEinfo_revcolor="#c7b0e3"
                     /ApEinfo_fwdcolor="#c7b0e3"
     promoter        complement(6677..6807)
                     /label="AmpR Promoter"
                     /ApEinfo_revcolor="#f58a5e"
                     /ApEinfo_fwdcolor="#f58a5e"
                     /ApEinfo_graphicformat="arrow_data {{0 1 2 0 0 -1} {} 0}width 5 offset 0"
     rep_origin      complement(6808..7571)
                     /label="ColE1"
                     /ApEinfo_revcolor="#7f7f7f"
                     /ApEinfo_fwdcolor="#7f7f7f"
                     /ApEinfo_graphicformat="arrow_data {{0 1 2 0 0 -1} {} 0}width 5 offset 0"
     misc_feature    7572..7579
                     /label="NotI site"
                     /ApEinfo_revcolor="#f58a5e"
                     /ApEinfo_fwdcolor="#f58a5e"
ORIGIN
        1 ccctgaattc gcatctagaa cggggtcatc acggctcatc atgcgccaaa caaatgtgtg
       61 caatacacgc tcggatgact gcatgatgac cgcactgact ggggacagca gatccaccta
      121 agcctgtgag agaagcagac acccgacaga tcaaggcagt tacgtctcac caaaccagat
      181 gtcaacacag ctacaacgcc ttgccaacag ggagttcttc agagacatgg aggctcaaaa
      241 cgaaattatt gacagcctag acatcaatag tcatacaaca gaaagcgacc acccaacttt
      301 ggctgataat agcgtataaa caatgcatac tttgtacgtt caaaatacaa tgcagtagat
      361 atatttatgc atattacata taatacatat cacataggaa gcaacaggcg cgttggactt
      421 ttaattttcg aggaccgcga atccttacat cacacccaat cccccacaag tgatccccca
      481 cacaccatag cttcaaaatg tttctactcc ttttttactc ttccagattt tctcggactc
      541 cgcgcatcgc cgtaccactt caaaacaccc aagcacagca tactaaattt cccctctttc
      601 ttcctctagg gtgtcgttaa ttacccgtac taaaggtttg gaaaagaaaa aagacaccgc
      661 ctcgtttctt tttcttcgtc gaaaaaggca ataaaaattt ttatcacgtt tctttttctt
      721 gaaaattttt ttttttgatt tttttctctt tcgatgacct cccattgata tttaagttaa
      781 taaacggtca tcaatttctc aagtttcagt ttcatttttc ttgttctatt acaacttttt
      841 ttacttcttg ctcattagaa agaaagcata gcaatctaat ctaagtttta attacaaaag
      901 atcTatgcgt ctAtctaacc taattgcttc tgcctctctt ttatctgctg ctactcttgc
      961 tgctcccgct aaccacgaac acaaggacaa gcgtgctgtg gtcactacca ctgttcaaaa
     1021 acaaaccact atcattgtta atggtgccgc ttcaactcca gttgctgctt tggaagaaaa
     1081 tgctgttgtc aactccgctc cagctgccgc taccagtaca acatcgtctg ctgcttctgt
     1141 agctaccgct gctgcttcct cttctgagaa caactcacaa gtttctgctg ccgcatctcc
     1201 agcctccagc tctgctgcta catctactca atcttccCTA GACAAACGTG CTTCAATGAC
     1261 AAACGAAACT AGCGATAGAC CTTTGGTCCA CTTCACACCC AACAAGGGCT GGATGAATGA
     1321 CCCAAATGGG TTGTGGTACG ATGAAAAAGA TGCCAAATGG CATCTGTACT TTCAATACAA
     1381 CCCAAATGAC ACCGTATGGG GTACGCCATT GTTTTGGGGC CATGCTACTT CCGATGATTT
     1441 GACTAATTGG GAAGATCAAC CCATTGCTAT CGCTCCCAAG CGTAACGATT CAGGTGCTTT
     1501 CTCTGGCTCC ATGGTGGTTG ATTACAACAA CACGAGTGGG TTTTTCAATG ATACTATTGA
     1561 TCCAAGACAA AGATGCGTTG CGATTTGGAC TTATAACACT CCTGAAAGTG AAGAGCAATA
     1621 CATTAGCTAT TCTCTTGATG GTGGTTACAC TTTTACTGAA TACCAAAAGA ACCCTGTTTT
     1681 AGCTGCCAAC TCCACTCAAT TCAGAGATCC AAAGGTGTTC TGGTATGAAC CTTCTCAAAA
     1741 ATGGATTATG ACGGCTGCCA AATCACAAGA CTACAAAATT GAAATTTACT CCTCTGATGA
     1801 CTTGAAGTCC TGGAAGCTAG AATCTGCATT TGCCAATGAA GGTTTCTTAG GCTACCAATA
     1861 CGAATGTCCA GGTTTGATTG AAGTCCCAAC TGAGCAAGAT CCTTCCAAAT CTTATTGGGT
     1921 CATGTTTATT TCTATCAACC CAGGTGCACC TGCTGGCGGT TCCTTCAACC AATATTTTGT
     1981 TGGATCCTTC AATGGTACTC ATTTTGAAGC GTTTGACAAT CAATCTAGAG TGGTAGATTT
     2041 TGGTAAGGAC TACTATGCCT TGCAAACTTT CTTCAACACT GACCCAACCT ACGGTTCAGC
     2101 ATTAGGTATT GCCTGGGCTT CAAACTGGGA GTACAGTGCC TTTGTCCCAA CTAACCCATG
     2161 GAGATCATCC ATGTCTTTGG TCCGCAAGTT TTCTTTGAAC ACTGAATATC AAGCTAATCC
     2221 AGAGACTGAA TTGATCAATT TGAAAGCCGA ACCAATATTG AACATTAGTA ATGCTGGTCC
     2281 CTGGTCgCGT TTTGCTACTA ACACAACTCT AACTAAGGCC AATTCTTACA ATGTCGATTT
     2341 GAGCAACTCG ACTGGTACCC TAGAGTTTGA GTTGGTTTAC GCTGTTAACA CCACACAAAC
     2401 CATATCCAAA TCCGTCTTTG CCGACTTATC ACTTTGGTTC AAGGGTTTAG AAGATCCTGA
     2461 AGAATATTTG AGAATGGGTT TTGAAGTCAG TGCTTCTTCC TTCTTTTTGG ACCGTGGTAA
     2521 CTCTAAGGTC AAGTTTGTCA AGGAGAACCC ATATTTCACA AACAGAATGT CTGTCAACAA
     2581 CCAACCATTC AAGTCTGAGA ACGACCTAAG TTACTATAAA GTGTACGGCC TACTGGATCA
     2641 AAACATCTTG GAATTGTACT TCAACGATGG AGATGTGGTT TCTACAAATA CCTACTTCAT
     2701 GACCACCGGT AACGCTCTAG GATCTGTGAA CATGACCACT GGTGTCGATA ATTTGTTCTA
     2761 CATTGACgga tccgattaca aggacgatga tgataaggac tacaaagatg atgatgacaa
     2821 agattataag gacgatgatg ataaaggtca tcatcatcat catcactaac tcgagtggca
     2881 taaagcaatc ttgatgagga taatgatttt tttttgaata tacataaata ctaccgtttt
     2941 tctgctagat tttgtgatga cgtaaataag tacatattac tttttaagcc aagacaagat
     3001 taagcattaa ctttaccctt ttctttctaa gtttcaatat tagttatcac tgtttaaaag
     3061 ttatggcgag aacgtcggcg gttaaaatat attaccctga acggctggat gtgagacgat
     3121 aaatcgcagc caagtgagtg aatagatgac gcaccacggt cagacacggc cacatcgtat
     3181 ctcacaggag caagcgcgat aggagcactc acacatagta cggtgatccg ctgactcctt
     3241 tgcccaaata agacgtgagc cactagtgca ctgcagtaca tcgaggagaa cttctagtat
     3301 atctacatac ctaatattat tgccttatta aaaatggaat cccaacaatt acatcaaaat
     3361 ccacattctc ttcaaaatca attgtcctgt acttccttgt tcatgtgtgt tcaaaaacgt
     3421 tatatttata ggataattat actctatttc tcaacaagta attggttgtt tggccgagcg
     3481 gtctaaggcg cctgattcaa gaaatatctt gaccgcagtt aactgtggga atactcaggt
     3541 atcgtaagat gcaagagttc gaatctctta gcaaccatta tttttttcct caacataacg
     3601 agaacacaca ggggcgctat cgcacagaat caaattcgat gactggaaat tttttgttaa
     3661 tttcagaggt cgcctgacgc atataccttt ttcaactgaa aaattgggag aaaaaggaaa
     3721 ggtgagagcg ccggaaccgg cttttcatat agaatagaga agcgttcatg actaaatgct
     3781 tgcatcacaa tacttgaagt tgacaatatt atttaaggac ctattgtttt ttccaatagg
     3841 tggttagcaa tcgtcttact ttctaacttt tcttaccttt tacatttcag caatatatat
     3901 atatatattt caaggatata ccattctaat gtctgcccct aagaagatcg tcgttttgcc
     3961 aggtgaccac gttggtcaag aaatcacagc cgaagccatt aaggttctta aagctatttc
     4021 tgatgttcgt tccaatgtca agttcgattt cgaaaatcat ttaattggtg gtgctgctat
     4081 cgatgctaca ggtgttccac ttccagatga ggcgctggaa gcctccaaga aggctgatgc
     4141 cgttttgtta ggtgctgtgg gtggtcctaa atggggaacc ggtagtgtta gacctgaaca
     4201 aggtttacta aaaatccgta aagaacttca attgtacgcc aacttaagac catgtaactt
     4261 tgcatccgac tctcttttag acttatctcc aatcaagcca caatttgcta aaggtactga
     4321 cttcgttgtt gtcagagaat tagtgggagg tatttacttt ggtaagagaa aggaggacga
     4381 tggtgatggt gtcgcttggg atagtgaaca atacaccgtt ccagaagtgc aaagaatcac
     4441 aagaatggcc gctttcatgg ccctacaaca tgagccacca ttgcctattt ggtccttgga
     4501 taaagctaat gttttggcct cttcaagatt atggagaaaa actgtggagg aaaccatcaa
     4561 gaacgaattt cctacattga aggttcaaca tcaattgatt gattctgccg ccatgatcct
     4621 agttaagaac ccaacccacc taaatggtat tataatcacc agcaacatgt ttggtgatat
     4681 catctccgat gaagcctccg ttatcccagg ttccttgggt ttgttgccat ctgcgtcctt
     4741 ggcctctttg ccagacaaga acaccgcatt tggtttgtac gaaccatgcc acggttctgc
     4801 tccagatttg ccaaagaata aggtcaaccc tatcgccact atcttgtctg ctgcaatgat
     4861 gttgaaattg tcattgaact tgcctgaaga aggtaaggcc attgaagatg cagttaaaaa
     4921 ggttttggat gcaggtatca gaactggtga tttaggtggt tccaacagta ccaccgaagt
     4981 cggtgatgct gtcgccgaag aagttaagaa aatccttgct taacctggag gacccttctc
     5041 tttagactat tctactctta tgcacgtaaa aaattctagg aaatatgtat taactaggag
     5101 taaaataacc ggctagtggc attcatatag ccgtctgttt acatctacat cacacatttc
     5161 gagtgtatat ctcgcaacgt tggcgttaaa taggcaggag tatcacgtgc tataaaaata
     5221 attataattt aaatttttta atataaatat ataaattaaa aatagaaagt aaaaaaagaa
     5281 attaaagaaa aaatagtttt tgttttccga agatgtaaaa gactctaggg ggatcgccaa
     5341 caaatactac cttttatctt gctcttcctg ctctcaggta ttaatgccga attgtttcat
     5401 cttgtctgtg tagaaaacca cacacgaaaa tcctgtgatt ttacatttta cttatcgtta
     5461 atcgaatgta tatctattta atctgctttt cttgtctaat aaatatatat gtaaagtacg
     5521 ctttttgttg aaatttttta aacctttgtt tatttttttt tcttcattcc gtaactcttc
     5581 taccttcttt atttactttc taaaatccaa atacaaaaca taaaaataaa taaacacaga
     5641 gtaaattccc aaattattcc atcattaaaa gatacgaggc gcgtgtaagt tacaggcaag
     5701 cgatccgtcc cgagcggccg cgattatcaa aaaggatctt cacctagatc cttttaaatt
     5761 aaaaatgaag ttttaaatca atctaaagta tatatgagta aacttggtct gacagttacc
     5821 aatgcttaat cagtgaggca cctatctcag cgatctgtct atttcgttca tccatagttg
     5881 cctgactccc cgtcgtgtag ataactacga tacgggaggg cttaccatct ggccccagtg
     5941 ctgcaatgat accgcgggac ccacgctcac cggctccaga tttatcagca ataaaccagc
     6001 cagccggaag ggccgagcgc agaagtggtc ctgcaacttt atccgcctcc atccagtcta
     6061 ttaattgttg ccgggaagct agagtaagta gttcgccagt taatagtttg cgcaacgttg
     6121 ttgccattgc tacaggcatc gtggtgtcac gctcgtcgtt tggtatggct tcattcagct
     6181 ccggttccca acgatcaagg cgagttacat gatcccccat gttgtgcaaa aaagcggtta
     6241 gctccttcgg tcctccgatc gttgtcagaa gtaagttggc cgcagtgtta tcactcatgg
     6301 ttatggcagc actgcataat tctcttactg tcatgccatc cgtaagatgc ttttctgtga
     6361 ctggtgagta ctcaaccaag tcattctgag aatagtgtat gcggcgaccg agttgctctt
     6421 gcccggcgtc aatacgggat aataccgcgc cacatagcag aactttaaaa gtgctcatca
     6481 ttggaaaacg ttcttcgggg cgaaaactct caaggatctt accgctgttg agatccagtt
     6541 cgatgtaacc cactcgtgca cccaactgat cttcagcatc ttttactttc accagcgttt
     6601 ctgggtgagc aaaaacagga aggcaaaatg ccgcaaaaaa gggaataagg gcgacacgga
     6661 aatgttgaat actcatactc ttcctttttc aatattattg aagcatttat cagggttatt
     6721 gtctcatgag cggatacata tttgaatgta tttagaaaaa taaacaaata ggggttccgc
     6781 gcacatttcc ccgaaaagtg ccacctgtca tgaccaaaat cccttaacgt gagttttcgt
     6841 tccactgagc gtcagacccc gtagaaaaga tcaaaggatc ttcttgagat cctttttttc
     6901 tgcgcgtaat ctgctgcttg caaacaaaaa aaccaccgct accagcggtg gtttgtttgc
     6961 cggatcaaga gctaccaact ctttttccga aggtaactgg cttcagcaga gcgcagatac
     7021 caaatactgt tcttctagtg tagccgtagt taggccacca cttcaagaac tctgtagcac
     7081 cgcctacata cctcgctctg ctaatcctgt taccagtggc tgctgccagt ggcgataagt
     7141 cgtgtcttac cgggttggac tcaagacgat agttaccgga taaggcgcag cggtcgggct
     7201 gaacgggggg ttcgtgcaca cagcccagct tggagcgaac gacctacacc gaactgagat
     7261 acctacagcg tgagctatga gaaagcgcca cgcttcccga agggagaaag gcggacaggt
     7321 atccggtaag cggcagggtc ggaacaggag agcgcacgag ggagcttcca gggggaaacg
     7381 cctggtatct ttatagtcct gtcgggtttc gccacctctg acttgagcgt cgatttttgt
     7441 gatgctcgtc aggggggcgg agcctatgga aaaacgccag caacgcggcc tttttacggt
     7501 tcctggcctt ttgctggcct tttgctcaca tgttctttcc tgcgttatcc cctgattctg
     7561 tggataaccg tgcggccgc
//
